# Supplementary material for: NHR-23 activity is necessary for C. elegans developmental progression and apical extracellular matrix structure and function
Source: bioRxiv preprint, doi:10.1101/2021.10.27.465992, version 4 (2023-03-13)
Supplement: File S1 [file 465992_file10.zip › File S1/bli-1 gDNA.ape]

LOCUS       bli_1                   3197 bp    DNA        linear       07-JUN-2022
DEFINITION  .
ACCESSION   
VERSION     
SOURCE      .
  ORGANISM  .
COMMENT     
COMMENT     ApEinfo:methylated:1
FEATURES             Location/Qualifiers
     misc_feature    419..441
                     /locus_tag="3' arm of insertion point from Chisholm edit"
                     /label="3' arm of insertion point from Chisholm edit"
                     /ApEinfo_label="3' arm of insertion point from Chisholm
                     edit"
                     /ApEinfo_fwdcolor="#fefb00"
                     /ApEinfo_revcolor="green"
                     /ApEinfo_graphicformat="arrow_data {{0 0.5 0 1 2 0 0 -1 0
                     -0.5} {} 0} width 5 offset 0"
     misc_feature    411..413
                     /locus_tag="PAM Cas9 crRNA 318"
                     /label="PAM Cas9 crRNA 318"
                     /ApEinfo_label="PAM Cas9 crRNA 318"
                     /ApEinfo_fwdcolor="#ff2600"
                     /ApEinfo_revcolor="green"
                     /ApEinfo_graphicformat="arrow_data {{0 0.5 0 1 2 0 0 -1 0
                     -0.5} {} 0} width 5 offset 0"
     misc_feature    3..22
                     /locus_tag="oligo 6215"
                     /label="oligo 6215"
                     /ApEinfo_label="oligo 6215"
                     /ApEinfo_fwdcolor="cyan"
                     /ApEinfo_revcolor="green"
                     /ApEinfo_graphicformat="arrow_data {{0 0.5 0 1 2 0 0 -1 0
                     -0.5} {} 0} width 5 offset 0"
     misc_feature    494..513
                     /locus_tag="oligo 6216"
                     /label="oligo 6216"
                     /ApEinfo_label="oligo 6216"
                     /ApEinfo_fwdcolor="cyan"
                     /ApEinfo_revcolor="green"
                     /ApEinfo_graphicformat="arrow_data {{0 0.5 0 1 2 0 0 -1 0
                     -0.5} {} 0} width 5 offset 0"
ORIGIN
        1 agtcttccac acaactctcc gcagtctcgg agagtagtgt gatctaacct catcATGGTT
       61 AAGTCCTACA CTTTGGCTGG ACTAGCGGCG ATTGCTTGTC TGCTGCTGGC AATAGGAGCT
      121 GTGATTTCTA CAGTGTATAT TTTAAACGAT ATTTCTGACT TTTACAGTGA AGCACAGGAA
      181 GAGTTGGTAG AATTCAAGgt gagttattgt tctagacata attgaaatta ttttaaaatt
      241 atagGATATC GCAAACAATA TCTGGGAAGA AATGGTTTTC GAATTGACAC CAGAGGAAAT
      301 GAGAGAAGCC GAAGACAACG ATCGTGAGAA GAGATCCTAT GAGCCTGAAG GCCCTTATCA
      361 ATCTGAAACC ACAACACCTT CAACAACCAC TTCAACTGCT GCCACAACTA CCGAAGCTGC
      421 AGAAGATGAA TCTGGTTACG ATTTTGTGAA TGATAATGGA CCACCATCTT CAAGACCTAG
      481 AAAACCAGAA CCACCGACCA TGCCCAGAAC TATCCAAGgt acacataaaa gttttagtat
      541 aaatttaagg ataattattt cagGTTTCCG TGCACCTCCT CCAGCTGCGA CATCCACCTA
      601 CAGACCACCA CATGGATCAA ACTATGACAA TTACGGTAGA GAGCCGGCGT CTTCTAGAAG
      661 ACCGTATCCA CCTCAACAGC CTCCCAGTAC ATCAGCTCCG CACAGCAGTC CGAATAACAG
      721 AACATCATTG TACAATCCAC AGCCACCTCC AAAAACTGGA TATCCAACAA ATCCTCGTGT
      781 ACCGTACAAT CCACCTCAGC CAAACTATAC TCGGCAACCA ACGTATCCTG AAGACAACCG
      841 CGCGCCATAT AAGCCAACAA GATCACCAAA CACTCCACCA CCTCGTCAAC CTTCTGGCGG
      901 ATACGATTCA GATGGGCAGA CTCCACCGTC ATCGCCTAGA ATTTACAATA CTCGTCGTCC
      961 GAACAATCAT GGTCCAGGGT ATCCAGAGGA TCAAGTACCA ACAGCGCCAC CAGTTCCAGG
     1021 ACAACAAAGA GTTCCACCGA CTCAAACTCG AAATCCACCA AATCCAACTA ATACCCGTCA
     1081 ACCATCGAGA CCAGTGCCTC CAACATCAGA TGGACATATT GAGGCAACCA CTCCGTATAA
     1141 TCCATCTGCT CAATATCCCA CAGGAAAAAG GGGTTCACAC CCTGGATTTG GACCTCAGAG
     1201 ACCTCGTCCA GGAACTAGAC CAAGAGGCAA TCCATGTGAT CAATGTTCTG CTCAGCCGAA
     1261 TCATTGCCCA TCAGGACCTC CAGGACCTCG TGGTAGACCA GGGCCTCCAG GATTCCCAGG
     1321 ACAAGATGGG CCACGTGGGC TTCGAGGTCT CAATGGTGGT TATTCTGGTG TTCAACCATC
     1381 TTCTTATGAT CCAGTAATTG GCTGTGTACA GTGCCCAATT GGACCACCTG GAGAACGCGG
     1441 ACCAGACGGT ACACCAGGAG TGCCAGGAGA AGATGGTATT GATGGCGAGC AAGGAGTGAA
     1501 CGGACAAGAT GGTCAACCAG GAGCACCAGG GGCACCTGGA TATCATGGAA TGAATGGTTC
     1561 TCCGGGAACA CCTGGAAAGC CTGGACTACC TGGAAGAAAC GGCCAATCAT GCAAGTCAAT
     1621 TCCAGGACCT CCAGGTCAGC CAGGAGTAAT GGGTGTACCA GGAAGAGACG GAGATCCTGG
     1681 AACTGATGGT GAGCATGGAC AAGACGGAAG CCCAGGAATT CAAGGCCCGC CAGGAAGAGA
     1741 CGGAACATCA GGGCCAGATG GCCAACCAGG AGTGTCTGCT CCGGGAGCAC CAGGAACAGA
     1801 CGGCGGTTAT TGTCCATGTC CAAAGCGATC TTCGAAGTTT GATTTTAATG ATGCATACAA
     1861 TGATGATGAG AAGAGAGGCC TAGAGGAACA TAGACCAAGA GGATACGATT CAGAACGCGC
     1921 CGAAGAGCCA AGACCAAGAC AGACTGTTCG TACTAATACC TATGATGAAA ATTCTGGAGC
     1981 CGAACATCAA AGAAGACCAA ACTACGAACC TTCAGCAGAA GTTGCTCCAC CACGACAGGA
     2041 TCGTTATGAA GACGAAGAGA GAGTTAGAGA ACCACCACCA AAGAGACCGC CACCACCACA
     2101 CCGACAAACT CCACACGAGT TGTACCCAGA AGAGCAACCA TATGTCAGAA GACCACCACC
     2161 ACCACAAAAC AGAGGAAATT ATGAAGTTGA AAGATCAAGA GAATATGTGC CAGAAGCTCC
     2221 AAGACCAAGG CAAGGTTATG AACATTCATC TGGATATGGA GGTGATGACA GGAAAGAGCA
     2281 GCCAAAATAT ATGGAAAGTC GACCAGTTGA TGAGCCAAGA TACGAAACTG ATGCTCCATC
     2341 AAGAAGTCGC CCGCTGAAGA AGGTTGAGAT CATCAGACAC CCAGAAAGAG GATACGATCG
     2401 TCGTCAGCCA TCTTATGAGG ATTCGAAGCC AAGACAAGAG GAGCCAAGAC GATATGAAAC
     2461 GGAAGCTGAG CCACGCTATG AAGAAGTTCC ACGGAAAGAG ACACATCCTC CAGGATTTGG
     2521 AAGACCAAAA TCTGAGGAAA ATCCAAGGGA AACAGGAAGA ACTTACTCAG AAGAAGCAAT
     2581 GCCACCTGTG CAACAAACTG AGAAATATAA TGGAGATAAA AGAAAGAAGA ATCAGCCAGA
     2641 GTATGAGGAT ATTTCAAAAC CAGAAGAGGA TAAAGAAAGA GCAATGgtaa gtgatattgt
     2701 gatgattatt tctataaaag aactataaat tgcagGAAAA ACACCACAAG AAGCCTAATA
     2761 AGTTCCAAGA AAAACAATGG GAAGAGCATA GAAAGAGCCA GGAACTCAGG AATTCGAGAG
     2821 AGCATGGAGG ACAAGTTCCA Ggtagaattg ttatgcggaa attatcatta aattaaattc
     2881 aattgcagTT GAAACTTCCG TACCAATGCA ACAAGTAAAA CCTGAATCCT CTGCAGAAGA
     2941 AAAGCCAGTT CCACCTGTAC ATGACAACTT CCAGTCATCC GAGAAAAGAG CTTTTTCCAA
     3001 CGAAAACCCA CTACCATCAG AACAAATTCC ATACAGAAGG AGAAATCGCT TTTACAGGAA
     3061 CCACTATTAT GAGAAGTTTC TAGTTTAAta actaaaaaaa acttctagtc taacttattg
     3121 ttgatttttt atttattttc accccttccc ccacttgcca taataatgaa agaatgttaa
     3181 taaatcgtac ctttcat    
//
