# Supplementary material for: NHR-23 activity is necessary for C. elegans developmental progression and apical extracellular matrix structure and function
Source: bioRxiv preprint, doi:10.1101/2021.10.27.465992, version 4 (2023-03-13)
Supplement: File S1 [file 465992_file10.zip › File S1/noah-1 internal mNG-3xFLAG repair template.ape]

LOCUS       noah_1_internal_        5548 bp    DNA        linear       07-JUN-2022
DEFINITION  .
ACCESSION   
VERSION     
SOURCE      .
  ORGANISM  .
COMMENT     
COMMENT     ApEinfo:methylated:1
FEATURES             Location/Qualifiers
     misc_feature    4518..4529
                     /locus_tag="CFCS motif"
                     /label="CFCS motif"
                     /ApEinfo_label="CFCS motif"
                     /ApEinfo_fwdcolor="#ff40ff"
                     /ApEinfo_revcolor="green"
                     /ApEinfo_graphicformat="arrow_data {{0 1 2 0 0 -1} {} 0}
                     width 5 offset 0"
     misc_feature    4496..4498
                     /locus_tag="PAM Cas9"
                     /label="PAM Cas9"
                     /ApEinfo_label="PAM Cas9"
                     /ApEinfo_fwdcolor="#fb0106"
                     /ApEinfo_revcolor="green"
                     /ApEinfo_graphicformat="arrow_data {{0 1 2 0 0 -1} {} 0}
                     width 5 offset 0"
     misc_feature    3396..3413
                     /locus_tag="end of ZP domain"
                     /label="end of ZP domain"
                     /ApEinfo_label="end of ZP domain"
                     /ApEinfo_fwdcolor="#ff40ff"
                     /ApEinfo_revcolor="green"
                     /ApEinfo_graphicformat="arrow_data {{0 1 2 0 0 -1} {} 0}
                     width 5 offset 0"
     misc_feature    3450..3608
                     /locus_tag="mNeonGreen (dpi)"
                     /label="mNeonGreen (dpi)"
                     /ApEinfo_label="mNeonGreen (dpi)"
                     /ApEinfo_fwdcolor="#21fe06"
                     /ApEinfo_revcolor="green"
                     /ApEinfo_graphicformat="arrow_data {{0 1 2 0 0 -1} {} 0}
                     width 5 offset 0"
     misc_feature    4742..4762
                     /locus_tag="oligo 6672"
                     /label="oligo 6672"
                     /ApEinfo_label="oligo 6672"
                     /ApEinfo_fwdcolor="cyan"
                     /ApEinfo_revcolor="green"
                     /ApEinfo_graphicformat="arrow_data {{0 0.5 0 1 2 0 0 -1 0
                     -0.5} {} 0} width 5 offset 0"
     misc_feature    4458..4493
                     /locus_tag="linker"
                     /label="linker"
                     /ApEinfo_label="linker"
                     /ApEinfo_fwdcolor="#a09e9a"
                     /ApEinfo_revcolor="green"
                     /ApEinfo_graphicformat="arrow_data {{0 1 2 0 0 -1} {} 0}
                     width 5 offset 0"
     misc_feature    4505..4508
                     /locus_tag="PAM Cas12a"
                     /label="PAM Cas12a"
                     /ApEinfo_label="PAM Cas12a"
                     /ApEinfo_fwdcolor="#fb0106"
                     /ApEinfo_revcolor="green"
                     /ApEinfo_graphicformat="arrow_data {{0 1 2 0 0 -1} {} 0}
                     width 5 offset 0"
     misc_feature    3918..4028
                     /locus_tag="mNeonGreen (dpi)(1)"
                     /label="mNeonGreen (dpi)(1)"
                     /ApEinfo_label="mNeonGreen (dpi)"
                     /ApEinfo_fwdcolor="#21fe06"
                     /ApEinfo_revcolor="green"
                     /ApEinfo_graphicformat="arrow_data {{0 1 2 0 0 -1} {} 0}
                     width 5 offset 0"
     misc_feature    4798..4817
                     /locus_tag="oligo 6581"
                     /label="oligo 6581"
                     /ApEinfo_label="oligo 6581"
                     /ApEinfo_fwdcolor="cyan"
                     /ApEinfo_revcolor="green"
                     /ApEinfo_graphicformat="arrow_data {{0 0.5 0 1 2 0 0 -1 0
                     -0.5} {} 0} width 5 offset 0"
     protein_bind    4392..4457
                     /locus_tag="3xFLAG tag"
                     /label="3xFLAG tag"
                     /ApEinfo_label="3xFLAG tag"
                     /ApEinfo_fwdcolor="#ff0c12"
                     /ApEinfo_revcolor="cyan"
                     /ApEinfo_graphicformat="arrow_data {{0 1 2 0 0 -1} {} 0}
                     width 5 offset 0"
     misc_signal     4326..4346
                     /locus_tag="TEV site"
                     /label="TEV site"
                     /ApEinfo_label="TEV site"
                     /ApEinfo_fwdcolor="#ff6600"
                     /ApEinfo_revcolor="#ff6600"
                     /ApEinfo_graphicformat="arrow_data {{0 1 2 0 0 -1} {} 0}
                     width 5 offset 0"
     misc_feature    3414..3449
                     /locus_tag="30x linker NTslot"
                     /label="30x linker NTslot"
                     /ApEinfo_label="30x linker NTslot"
                     /ApEinfo_fwdcolor="#808000"
                     /ApEinfo_revcolor="green"
                     /ApEinfo_graphicformat="arrow_data {{0 1 2 0 0 -1} {} 0}
                     width 5 offset 0"
     protein_bind    4434..4457
                     /locus_tag="FLAG tag"
                     /label="FLAG tag"
                     /ApEinfo_label="FLAG tag"
                     /ApEinfo_fwdcolor="#ff0f1e"
                     /ApEinfo_revcolor="green"
                     /ApEinfo_graphicformat="arrow_data {{0 1 2 0 0 -1} {} 0}
                     width 5 offset 0"
     misc_feature    3228..3247
                     /locus_tag="oligo 6671"
                     /label="oligo 6671"
                     /ApEinfo_label="oligo 6671"
                     /ApEinfo_fwdcolor="cyan"
                     /ApEinfo_revcolor="green"
                     /ApEinfo_graphicformat="arrow_data {{0 0.5 0 1 2 0 0 -1 0
                     -0.5} {} 0} width 5 offset 0"
     misc_feature    4080..4310
                     /locus_tag="mNeonGreen (dpi)(2)"
                     /label="mNeonGreen (dpi)(2)"
                     /ApEinfo_label="mNeonGreen (dpi)"
                     /ApEinfo_fwdcolor="#21fe06"
                     /ApEinfo_revcolor="green"
                     /ApEinfo_graphicformat="arrow_data {{0 1 2 0 0 -1} {} 0}
                     width 5 offset 0"
     misc_feature    23..25
                     /locus_tag="PAM Cas9(1)"
                     /label="PAM Cas9(1)"
                     /ApEinfo_label="PAM Cas9"
                     /ApEinfo_fwdcolor="#fb0106"
                     /ApEinfo_revcolor="green"
                     /ApEinfo_graphicformat="arrow_data {{0 1 2 0 0 -1} {} 0}
                     width 5 offset 0"
     misc_feature    3660..3866
                     /locus_tag="mNeonGreen (dpi)(3)"
                     /label="mNeonGreen (dpi)(3)"
                     /ApEinfo_label="mNeonGreen (dpi)"
                     /ApEinfo_fwdcolor="#21fe06"
                     /ApEinfo_revcolor="green"
                     /ApEinfo_graphicformat="arrow_data {{0 1 2 0 0 -1} {} 0}
                     width 5 offset 0"
     misc_feature    10..13
                     /locus_tag="PAM Cas12a(1)"
                     /label="PAM Cas12a(1)"
                     /ApEinfo_label="PAM Cas12a"
                     /ApEinfo_fwdcolor="#fb0106"
                     /ApEinfo_revcolor="green"
                     /ApEinfo_graphicformat="arrow_data {{0 1 2 0 0 -1} {} 0}
                     width 5 offset 0"
     misc_feature    3158..3177
                     /locus_tag="oligo 6580"
                     /label="oligo 6580"
                     /ApEinfo_label="oligo 6580"
                     /ApEinfo_fwdcolor="cyan"
                     /ApEinfo_revcolor="green"
                     /ApEinfo_graphicformat="arrow_data {{0 0.5 0 1 2 0 0 -1 0
                     -0.5} {} 0} width 5 offset 0"
ORIGIN
        1 ATGAAGGTCT TTGCGGTTCT CGCCCTTGTC GTGGCCTCTG TGCTTGCGGA CACTTTACgt
       61 aagttaatga tgctaatttt gtagccaaaa cattagaata tgttgaaatc tagaaaataa
      121 ttgatctcca ttattttggt tctatttaaa ctatttaatc ttatcaatta ttttggcatt
      181 ttcagaagcg caagtaggct taaaatgatg aaattgtata tttactttaa tgtcaatatt
      241 ttcagCATCA GTGACGTTAT GTCCTCCTGA AACTCAAACA ATATTTGTTC TCCAACACAA
      301 CACAACAGTG GGTGCTCGCA TCCGAACAAT CCCAACCTCA AATCTTGCTG AATGCTCCGA
      361 TCACTGCTCG GCTTCTCTTG ATTGTCAAGG AGTTGAGTTC AAGGATGGAA GCTGTGCAGT
      421 TTTCCGTGCA GGCTCTGAAA AGGCAACTGC TGGAAGCCAA CTTCTCACCA AGACATGTGT
      481 CAAGAGTGAT CGCGTTTGCC AATCTCCATT CCAGTTCGAT CTTTTCGAGC AAAGAATTCT
      541 CGTTGGATTC GCCCGCGAGG TTGTCCCTGC TGCAAACATT CAAATTTGTA TGGCTGCCTG
      601 CCTTAATGCT TTCGACACTT TTGGATTCGA ATGTGAATCT GCTATGTTCT ACCCAGTTGA
      661 TCAAGAATGT ATCTTGAACA CCGAAGATCG TTTGGACAGA CCATCACTCT TTGTTGAGGA
      721 ATCAGATGAT ACAGTTATCT ACATGGATAA CAACTGTGCT GGATgtaagt tttatttcga
      781 taaatattga aaatatattt caaaattgta tactctcagt tccccttgtt tttaaaaatt
      841 ataactatca aaaaacaact ttttcgaaat gtacatattc gaaaaattta agtacattca
      901 tcataaaatg ttttcagCCC AATGCTACCC ACCATACATC ACACAATATA TTGCCGTCGA
      961 AGGAAAGCAA TTGAAGAATG AACTTGACCG TATCATCAAC GTCGACCTCG ATTCTTGCCA
     1021 AGCTCTTTGC ACTCAACGTC TCTCAATCTC ATCCAATGAC TTCAACTGCA AATCGTTCAT
     1081 GTACAACAAC AAGACCCGTA CTTGTATTCT TGCTGATGAA CGTTCCAAAC CACTTGGACG
     1141 TGCTGATCTT ATTGCCACAG AAGGATTCAC TTACTTCGAG AAGAAGTGCT TCGCTTCGCC
     1201 AAACACTTGC CGCAACGTGC CAAGCTTCAA GCGTGTGCCA CAAATGATTC TCGTTGGATT
     1261 CGCCGCTTTC GTTATGGAGA ATGTTCCATC TGTCACCATG TGCCTTGATC AATGTACCAA
     1321 gtaagtgttt catgatatca taaccattaa aacattgtct ttttcagCCC ACCACCAGAG
     1381 ACTGGTGATG GATTTGTCTG CAAATCTGTC ATGTATTACT ACAACGAACA AGAGTGCATC
     1441 CTCAACTCAG AAACCAGAGA AAGCAAGCCA GAGCTTTTTA TTCCAGAAGG AGAAGAGTTC
     1501 CTTGTTGACT ATTTCGATAT TACTTGCCAC CTCAAGCAAG AGAAATGCCC AACTGGACAA
     1561 CACCTCAAGG CTATTCGCAC CATCAATGCA GCTCTTCCAG AAGGAGAATC TGAGCTTCAT
     1621 GTTCTCAAGG CTTCTGCTGC TAAGGGAATC AAGGAATGTG TTGCCAAGTG CTTCGGACTT
     1681 GCTCCAGAGA AATGCAGATC CTTCAACTAC GACAAGAAGA CAAAATCTTG CGATCTTCTT
     1741 TACCTCGATG GTCACAACAC TCTTCAGCCA CAAGTTCGTC AAGGAGTTGA TCTATATGAT
     1801 CTTCACTGTC TTGCCGgtaa gttcacgtcc tttcttgtgg gtccaatatt tctattccta
     1861 actctaacta tttgtccatt ccttcaaaaa cttacctatt ttgagttccg gagtctgcct
     1921 aaaaaccttt aaactaaatt gaaactgctt tatgtgtttc tgtgtaaact gtctgtttct
     1981 catagctatg cctctagTGG AAAACGACTG CTCTGCCAAC AAGGATGATG CTCTCTTCTC
     2041 CCGTTATCTT CACACCAAAC AACGTGGAAT CCCAGCAAAG GTCTACAAGG TTGTTTCACT
     2101 CAACTCGTGC CTTGAAGTTT GTGCCGGAAA TCCAACgtaa gtgaactgtg atcattggtt
     2161 cactacttca tgataactat ttcagATGCG CTGGAGCCAA CTACAACCGT CGTCTTGGAG
     2221 ACTGCACACT CTTCGATGCT ATTGACGATG ATGCTGAGAT TAACGAGCAT ACTGATTTCT
     2281 ACAAGAACCT CTGTGTTACC AAAGAAATCG ATACTGGAGC TTCTGCTGCC GCCAATGTCC
     2341 CAGAAACCAA GCACCGTGTC TCTGGAACCG TCGTTGAAGG CAAGGACTCT AAATCACAAC
     2401 TTCTTGCCAC TAAGAAGGTC AAGAAGCCAA CCATCAAGAA CACCGAACAC CGTCGTGCTC
     2461 CAGAATCAAC CGTTCCAATT GGTCCACCAG TTGAGGTTAA AGCTGAAGCC ATTCAAACAA
     2521 TCTGTAACTA CGAAGGAATC AAGGTTCAAA TCAACAATGG AGAGCCATTC AGTGGAGTCA
     2581 TCTTTGTTAA GAACAAGTTT GATACTTGCC GTGTTGAAGT TGCCAACTCA AATGCCGCTA
     2641 CTCTTGTTCT CGGACTTCCA AAAGACTTTG GAATGCGCCC AATCTCTCTT GACAATATTG
     2701 ATGATAATGA AACTGGAAAG AATAAGACAA AGAAGGGAGA AGAGACTCCA TTGAAGGATG
     2761 AAATTGAGGA GTTCCGTCAA AAGAGACAAG CTGCTGAATT CCGTGATTGT GGACTCGTCG
     2821 ATCTTCTCAA TGGAACATAC AAATCCACTG TTGTCATTCA AACCAACAAC CTCGGAATTC
     2881 CAGGACTCGT TACCTCAATG GATCAACTTT ATGAGGTTTC CTGTGATTAC TCTAGTATGC
     2941 TTGGAGGACG TGTTCAAGCT GGATACAATA TGACTGTTAC TGGACCAGAA GCTAATCTTA
     3001 TTCAGCCACG TGGAAAGATT GAGCTCGGAA ACCCAGTTCT CATGCAACTT CTGAATGGAG
     3061 ATGGAACTGA ACAACCACTT GTTCAAGCTA AACTCGGAGA CATTCTTGAG CTTCGTTGGG
     3121 AGATTATGGC TATGGATGAT GAACTTGACT TCTTCGTCAA GAACTGCCAC GCTGAACCAG
     3181 GAGTTGCTGG AGGAAAGGCC GGAGCCGGAG AGAAGCTTCG ACTTATCGAT GGTGGATGCC
     3241 CAACTCCAGC TGTTGCACAA AAGTTGATCC CAGGAGCTAT TGAAATCAAG TCATCGGCTG
     3301 TGAAGACTAC AAAAATGCAA GCTTTCCGTT TCGATTCATC TGCTTCAATC AGAGTTACAT
     3361 GCGAAGTTGA GATTTGCAAG GGAGATTGTG AACCAGTTGA GTGTGCTTTA ACCggaagtg
     3421 gcggcggtgg ttcaggagga ggcggatccA TGGTCTCCAA GGGAGAGGAG GACAACATGG
     3481 CCTCCCTCCC AGCCACCCAC GAGCTCCACA TCTTCGGATC CATCAACGGA GTCGACTTCG
     3541 ACATGGTCGG ACAAGGAACC GGAAACCCAA ACGACGGATA CGAGGAGCTC AACCTCAAGT
     3601 CCACCAAGgt aagtttaaac atatatatac taactaaccc tgattattta aattttcagG
     3661 GAGACCTCCA ATTCTCCCCA TGGATCCTCG TCCCACACAT CGGATACGGA TTCCACCAAT
     3721 ACCTCCCATA CCCAGACGGA ATGTCCCCAT TCCAAGCCGC CATGGTCGAC GGATCCGGAT
     3781 ACCAAGTCCA CCGTACCATG CAATTCGAGG ACGGAGCCTC CCTCACCGTC AACTACCGTT
     3841 ACACCTACGA GGGATCCCAC ATCAAGgtaa gtttaaacag ttcggtacta actaaccata
     3901 catatttaaa ttttcagGGA GAGGCCCAAG TCAAGGGAAC CGGATTCCCA GCCGACGGAC
     3961 CAGTCATGAC CAACTCCCTC ACCGCCGCCG ACTGGTGCCG TTCCAAGAAG ACCTACCCAA
     4021 ACGACAAGgt aagtttaaac atgattttac taactaacta atctgattta aattttcagA
     4081 CCATCATCTC CACCTTCAAG TGGTCCTACA CCACCGGAAA CGGAAAGCGT TACCGTTCCA
     4141 CCGCCCGTAC CACCTACACC TTCGCCAAGC CAATGGCCGC CAACTACCTC AAGAACCAAC
     4201 CAATGTACGT CTTCCGTAAG ACCGAGCTCA AGCACTCCAA GACCGAGCTC AACTTCAAGG
     4261 AGTGGCAAAA GGCCTTCACC GACGTCATGG GAATGGACGA GCTCTACAAG ggcggcagcg
     4321 gaggagagaa tctgtacttt caatccGGAT CCGGAGGTGG CGGGGGTGGT GGCGGTTCTG
     4381 GCTCAGGATC Tgactacaaa gaccatgacg gtgattataa agatcatgat atcgattaca
     4441 aggatgacga tgacaaggga gcatcgggag cctcaggagc atcgtccgga ggcGGAGGAG
     4501 TCAAGAAATC ATTCGGAAGA AAGAAGAGAG AAGTTAGCAA TAATATTGAA GAATgtgagt
     4561 tttgatttta ttttttctat atgaaattga ttatttccag TCGAGACAAA CCGGTACCTG
     4621 ATTCCAAGAA GATCTCACGC CACCACCTCC ATCGTCATCA TTGACCCACT TCAACAGgta
     4681 tgcacaaaag tacgattgtt tcataaaagt ttaaactcgt tctaaaatat tatttaaata
     4741 gttgttttct gcagacactc gtgaagcaaa aatattaaat ttcagGTAAA TGAGCCAGTT
     4801 GCCATGTCAC GTGCTTCAAC ACTTGATCTT CTTCGTGAAG ATGCTCACGA GGTTCAGATG
     4861 ATTGAGGAAG GATCAATCTG CCTGAACTCT GTCACAGTTT TTGCCATCTT TGGAACCCTT
     4921 GCGGTTCTGA TTCTTGGACA AACTGTTGTC ATTGCTCACT ACGCAGTTCG TCGGTTTTCA
     4981 TCAGAAAAGA CTGCTTAAac atgctcatct ttttaaaatt ggccattttc tgcacagctc
     5041 tcagaaattt ttctgatatc tgttcatgct cataagctca aaatctcatt ccattaataa
     5101 cttctaataa tgtttttttt ttcgtttttc ttgttaaatt ttcaatacac agcagtttta
     5161 cgtgtcttca cctcaaaagt ttttaccttt ccttccccta ttgaaaccaa aaaagatccc
     5221 tttttcaact atctctttct aagaaaaata ttagtcgaat cgtatggaat ctaataagaa
     5281 gcttctctca tagcaaattc taaatataaa tatttttgaa tgaagctttt ttaaaattag
     5341 attcccagcg atttcggtct taatttcagc tacagtatcc actgaaaaca catacatttc
     5401 tcaacaaaaa aatctgtttg gtctgtcggg tactgtagaa ccattcattt ctcagttaca
     5461 attattttta ttttttcttt ctatcatgtt gacaatttct cccacatctt ttttctgaca
     5521 ttagtgaaaa ataaagtttt cgaaattt   
//
