# Supplementary material for: NHR-23 activity is necessary for C. elegans developmental progression and apical extracellular matrix structure and function
Source: bioRxiv preprint, doi:10.1101/2021.10.27.465992, version 4 (2023-03-13)
Supplement: File S1 [file 465992_file10.zip › File S1/mNeonGreen-his-72.ape]

LOCUS       mNeonGreen_his_7        5713 bp    DNA        linear       26-JUN-2022
DEFINITION  .
ACCESSION   
VERSION     
SOURCE      .
  ORGANISM  .
COMMENT     
COMMENT     
COMMENT     ApEinfo:methylated:1
FEATURES             Location/Qualifiers
     misc_feature    2132..2134
                     /locus_tag="PAM"
                     /label="PAM"
                     /ApEinfo_label="PAM"
                     /ApEinfo_fwdcolor="#fb0106"
                     /ApEinfo_revcolor="green"
                     /ApEinfo_graphicformat="arrow_data {{0 1 2 0 0 -1} {} 0}
                     width 5 offset 0"
     misc_feature    2135..2142
                     /locus_tag="sgRNA target"
                     /label="sgRNA target"
                     /ApEinfo_label="sgRNA target"
                     /ApEinfo_fwdcolor="cyan"
                     /ApEinfo_revcolor="green"
                     /ApEinfo_graphicformat="arrow_data {{0 1 2 0 0 -1} {} 0}
                     width 5 offset 0"
     misc_feature    2001..2020
                     /locus_tag="oligo 4277"
                     /label="oligo 4277"
                     /ApEinfo_label="oligo 4277"
                     /ApEinfo_fwdcolor="cyan"
                     /ApEinfo_revcolor="green"
                     /ApEinfo_graphicformat="arrow_data {{0 1 2 0 0 -1} {} 0}
                     width 5 offset 0"
     misc_feature    2143..2301
                     /locus_tag="mNeonGreen (dpi)"
                     /label="mNeonGreen (dpi)"
                     /ApEinfo_label="mNeonGreen (dpi)"
                     /ApEinfo_fwdcolor="#21fe06"
                     /ApEinfo_revcolor="green"
                     /ApEinfo_graphicformat="arrow_data {{0 1 2 0 0 -1} {} 0}
                     width 5 offset 0"
     misc_feature    3402..3421
                     /locus_tag="oligo 4278"
                     /label="oligo 4278"
                     /ApEinfo_label="oligo 4278"
                     /ApEinfo_fwdcolor="cyan"
                     /ApEinfo_revcolor="green"
                     /ApEinfo_graphicformat="arrow_data {{0 1 2 0 0 -1} {} 0}
                     width 5 offset 0"
     misc_feature    3034..3042
                     /locus_tag="sgRNA target(1)"
                     /label="sgRNA target(1)"
                     /ApEinfo_label="sgRNA target"
                     /ApEinfo_fwdcolor="cyan"
                     /ApEinfo_revcolor="green"
                     /ApEinfo_graphicformat="arrow_data {{0 1 2 0 0 -1} {} 0}
                     width 5 offset 0"
     misc_feature    2611..2721
                     /locus_tag="mNeonGreen (dpi)(1)"
                     /label="mNeonGreen (dpi)(1)"
                     /ApEinfo_label="mNeonGreen (dpi)"
                     /ApEinfo_fwdcolor="#21fe06"
                     /ApEinfo_revcolor="green"
                     /ApEinfo_graphicformat="arrow_data {{0 1 2 0 0 -1} {} 0}
                     width 5 offset 0"
     misc_feature    2773..3003
                     /locus_tag="mNeonGreen (dpi)(2)"
                     /label="mNeonGreen (dpi)(2)"
                     /ApEinfo_label="mNeonGreen (dpi)"
                     /ApEinfo_fwdcolor="#21fe06"
                     /ApEinfo_revcolor="green"
                     /ApEinfo_graphicformat="arrow_data {{0 1 2 0 0 -1} {} 0}
                     width 5 offset 0"
     misc_feature    2353..2559
                     /locus_tag="mNeonGreen (dpi)(3)"
                     /label="mNeonGreen (dpi)(3)"
                     /ApEinfo_label="mNeonGreen (dpi)"
                     /ApEinfo_fwdcolor="#21fe06"
                     /ApEinfo_revcolor="green"
                     /ApEinfo_graphicformat="arrow_data {{0 1 2 0 0 -1} {} 0}
                     width 5 offset 0"
ORIGIN
        1 aaactgataa aaattgagaa actttaaaaa tgatgatatt tcaaccggag aaccaatatg
       61 gcgtcaattg tggcgccacg tacgcaatgc tgtacacgcc gacgcaaaaa tgcacagttg
      121 tgtttacgtt aaatttaaag aaatattaga ttgatttcct cgttttcatg ttaatttctt
      181 gatgtttttc ttcgaaattt agaaaattaa agatttttcg tccaatttac tgtttttatc
      241 ttcaaaatta cccgcagaaa tttgttataa acctttattt agatctggaa atgcgttttt
      301 ttctgaaact tcctcaaatc atttagaaaa tattaatatt tgaagaggaa tatttttaga
      361 gtatccagta tttcaatttt ctgtggaatt gagaaaaatt actgtttctg tttttttttt
      421 tttttgaaat ttcaacttga acagtaatca gattttttac tattagtgca atttctttga
      481 atattttaaa taaaaaatcc tcctcgatcc caagaaactc caatttttac tatattttct
      541 caagaaatgc gttcaaagtc cgcaatcgcg cgagagcagc ggcgacactg aagagaccgc
      601 agagaagcgg cacgcatttc ggaaatagtg tgtgtttgca agagagtggc cccccgatta
      661 aactagcgcg cgtaaaattt ttgcattttg ttgtttcgtt ccgtctggaa aattcgaatt
      721 tcgcagcatt ttaattcata tctcagctca tttcgcatat tttttcctga aaatttccag
      781 tttggtccgt taccttattc cggttaatat actcgaattt cataaaaatc tacggatgaa
      841 tcgctaagtt atcgctagaa atgaaattct ttaaaaaatt ttgcccgatt agtaattttt
      901 ctgaaaatcc acgtggattc aggatccttc gcgacctgaa gtttaaagtt aattttccag
      961 attttcaatg aggatttttg aaagatttga tatttcttgg cataagtttt ccagctttaa
     1021 tccggatttg gtccagaccc cacaaaatcg atacgacaaa aggggggagg aggcggagac
     1081 ttggcacaat gccaagtctt tgctctctgt gtcgtcacgt gtcttcgtgt tggctgagta
     1141 tcaaacgtta tagtgtggac accaatttgg cttcgtactt cttactcgtt cccgccccgc
     1201 cccgacacca ttcgaatata tattgtcagt tgttctgttt gtcgtcgtga tgagaggtgc
     1261 gtgcgtgtgc gcgcgcgctc tcccaacttt tcggaccatt ttgcgggctt tatactgcaa
     1321 tttggctcat ttcttctcct tttttttcca caggcttatt ttgtactctc gagttgacag
     1381 cctttttcgg tataggttgg aagtagtcca ttaaagtaga tgtttcttaa gaatttatcg
     1441 gcttagcatc gatttcgacc tagttagatg ccacgtttat gcgcgaagcg gccgcgtcgc
     1501 ggcgagaatt tcagtgcggt tttacgggat tatccattaa aatcaggaaa atcagcagaa
     1561 aacttcttaa caaaactaat ttttttagaa aagaatttag aaatacgtag tcttgaataa
     1621 ttcagcaact ttttcaaatt ttatgagaat ttcgcaattt cctacacctc ctatttcatc
     1681 atcacttccg aaatcctacg ttatcgatcg aacacgcgac gcgaccgcag cgcacctact
     1741 aagcgcgcgc atttcgaccg tgacgcgacc gcaacgcggt ggtgtcaggg tgcgcgcgct
     1801 ttttcaatca tatgtggtgc ggtcgattcc ttcattcatc cttctgtatg cagctgctca
     1861 tcagtttatt gagcatctgc tgtaccaatt cgtactttaa attaaatatt aagagtacat
     1921 tttctgtgtg ctctgtatat aaatgtctag aataaactgc aaacaagaat tcttggctcc
     1981 atctttccct gaatcaatat cgatcgatag tgacacgcga cgcgaccgca acgcgtaggg
     2041 ccatttcata ttgattcttc ttctactctt ccttcttctc cttctgctct cacatttcct
     2101 cactattcca accattctca attctcaatt tccagaacaa caATGGTCTC CAAGGGAGAG
     2161 GAGGACAACA TGGCCTCCCT CCCAGCCACC CACGAGCTCC ACATCTTCGG ATCCATCAAC
     2221 GGAGTCGACT TCGACATGGT CGGACAAGGA ACCGGAAACC CAAACGACGG ATACGAGGAG
     2281 CTCAACCTCA AGTCCACCAA Ggtaagttta aacatatata tactaactaa ccctgattat
     2341 ttaaattttc agGGAGACCT CCAATTCTCC CCATGGATCC TCGTCCCACA CATCGGATAC
     2401 GGATTCCACC AATACCTCCC ATACCCAGAC GGAATGTCCC CATTCCAAGC CGCCATGGTC
     2461 GACGGATCCG GATACCAAGT CCACCGTACC ATGCAATTCG AGGACGGAGC CTCCCTCACC
     2521 GTCAACTACC GTTACACCTA CGAGGGATCC CACATCAAGg taagtttaaa cagttcggta
     2581 ctaactaacc atacatattt aaattttcag GGAGAGGCCC AAGTCAAGGG AACCGGATTC
     2641 CCAGCCGACG GACCAGTCAT GACCAACTCC CTCACCGCCG CCGACTGGTG CCGTTCCAAG
     2701 AAGACCTACC CAAACGACAA Ggtaagttta aacatgattt tactaactaa ctaatctgat
     2761 ttaaattttc agACCATCAT CTCCACCTTC AAGTGGTCCT ACACCACCGG AAACGGAAAG
     2821 CGTTACCGTT CCACCGCCCG TACCACCTAC ACCTTCGCCA AGCCAATGGC CGCCAACTAC
     2881 CTCAAGAACC AACCAATGTA CGTCTTCCGT AAGACCGAGC TCAAGCACTC CAAGACCGAG
     2941 CTCAACTTCA AGGAGTGGCA AAAGGCCTTC ACCGACGTCA TGGGAATGGA CGAGCTCTAC
     3001 AAGggcggca gcggaggagg tggaggatca ggaGCTCGTA CCAAGCAAAC CGCTCGTAAA
     3061 TCCACCGGAG GAAAGGCTCC AAGAAAGCAG TTGGCCACCA AGGCCGCCCG CAAATCGGCT
     3121 CCAACCACCG GAGGAGTCAA GAAGCCACAT CGTTACCGTC CAGGAACTGT CGCTCTCCGT
     3181 GAGATTCGTC GTTACCAGAA GTCGACTGAG CTTCTCATCC GCAAGCTTCC TTTCCAACGT
     3241 CTCGTTCGTG AGATTGCCCA GGACTTCAAG ACTGATCTCC GCTTCCAGTC GGCTGCCATC
     3301 GGAGCTCTCC AGgtttgtag tttgaatttg aaatttaaaa aaaattaatt aaaatctttt
     3361 tttttttcca gGAGGCATCT GAAGCATACC TCGTCGGACT CTTCGAGGAC ACCAACCTGT
     3421 GCGCCATCCA CGCCAAGCGC GTCACCATCA TGCCAAAGGA CATGCAACTC GCCAGACGCA
     3481 TCCGCGGAGA ACGTGCTTAA gctccatcac caattctcga agcactttta atattcattt
     3541 aatccaactt gtaccataat cctcgtattt ttccatcccg aaaattgatt tttgcgatcg
     3601 aaccgccgat ctcatcacca cttttctctc cgttctttat gtcttatttt attcgtaaat
     3661 tgctgaattt catgttgaac tccaacaaaa aaaaataaag tttcgtgtgc ttcagtagtc
     3721 tagcaacatc atatgaacgc ctagcaacta tattccacgc cgccgcagtt ttgaattgaa
     3781 ttcactaaat tcatgctctg aattcacaaa aaaaatgttt cttcgagtca ttggaaatag
     3841 taaaaaacgc cagcgactat ttatcagtaa gttttaaaag ggtctcgtcg cgaaattcac
     3901 attaaaaata ttaattttct gtatgtacct ttaaaattac tgtagaaaat ctatcagatg
     3961 ggtcttggcg cgcaaaacgc aaaaaataaa ttgatttcat tgcatgcttt ttccgcgccg
     4021 agacccatct aacctaaatt tttcaaaaag gtgtgcgcct ttaaagatta ctgtagtttc
     4081 gaacttgtgt agttgcggag ttttcatcga tttttttgta aataaatagt tttattttag
     4141 tttttgaaga aataaatatt ttttcaacga acaactatat gaaaaatcga taaaaatccc
     4201 gcaatttttt ggaaaattct gtgatggata ataccaaatt cagatgtttc cttctttttt
     4261 ctcatcattg ggcttcttgt tctcggtgtc ttcacaatca aaaagaacac ctatatcacc
     4321 ttcgattcat gggatctagc acaagagatt gctcagaacg cgacggatgc agcgatggaa
     4381 aactcttctg taagtttttc acggaattct ggcctccctc ataaatcgaa atggcagagt
     4441 ttgccgaact aggccatttt gagtccgcga gattttgtgt aggtttacgg cgcgttgcgt
     4501 gtcgcgtcgc ggctcgtttt tagttgtaaa accgatgtat ttgtccgtgt ggagtacact
     4561 acacttttcc acgcgttgtc cggcaggcga ttgccaatgg agcgcgaaaa ttcaatgaga
     4621 aatgccagaa acccgtgttt ttttgcacgg atttctggct tccctcataa attgaaatgg
     4681 aagagttttt tgccgaacta ggccaggcca tatctggggt agatttacgg cgcgttgcgt
     4741 gtcgcgtcgc ggttcgattg taaaacgaaa tgcatttgtc cgtgtggagt acacgacttt
     4801 cccagggcga ttgtcaatgg agcgcgaaca attcaatgag gaaggccaga agcccgtgaa
     4861 tttgaaaaaa aaactaaatt tcaattatag cacattgatt tctctactgt tctgtggaat
     4921 gctgacatgg aattggtttt agcgaataaa acgattgatg ggcctccgaa aagagatatt
     4981 ctattcgttg tcagtacttt tatcggagtt ggtaagttga attcgatatg ccatattatt
     5041 agttttataa aatacttatt acggagacac aaaattctga aaatgcgtat tgcgcaacgc
     5101 attttacgct caaaatatct cgtagcgaaa agaaaactac agtaattctt taaatgacta
     5161 ctgtagcgct tgtgtcgatt tacgggctcc atcagcgata ttctattgtc tttgggttct
     5221 tcgtattaat ttttttccat ttctttacct aatttgaatg ttctaaaaat aaataaaccg
     5281 taaatccaca ctacaatagt cattgaaaga attactgtag ttttcttttc gctacgagat
     5341 attttgcgcg tcaaatatgt tgcacaatac gcattcttaa aatttttccg gtaatatgag
     5401 cccatttacc tgcctcagag caaattcagc ctagttatag cgttttgaaa ttgccaaaaa
     5461 atccaaaaat tgaaaaaaaa agttgttttc aagttaataa aatacttgcg aattgttttt
     5521 tcaaaattaa aataccatac aagcttcagc tcaaaattct caaaaaatta gagttaaata
     5581 catattttta atagaaaatt ttggtgtttt tcaaaacgct ataactcgac taaatcagct
     5641 ctgaagcagc ttaaatcggc aaattgccgg tttgccggtt tgctgatttg ccggaaattt
     5701 tggttttcag caa    
//
