# Supplementary material for: NHR-23 activity is necessary for C. elegans developmental progression and apical extracellular matrix structure and function
Source: bioRxiv preprint, doi:10.1101/2021.10.27.465992, version 4 (2023-03-13)
Supplement: File S1 [file 465992_file10.zip › File S1/noah-1 gDNA.ape]

LOCUS       noah_1_gDNA             5333 bp    DNA        linear       16-NOV-2021
DEFINITION  .
ACCESSION   
VERSION     
SOURCE      .
  ORGANISM  .
COMMENT     
COMMENT     ApEinfo:methylated:1
FEATURES             Location/Qualifiers
     misc_feature    4303..4314
                     /locus_tag="CFCS motif"
                     /label="CFCS motif"
                     /ApEinfo_label="CFCS motif"
                     /ApEinfo_fwdcolor="#ff40ff"
                     /ApEinfo_revcolor="green"
                     /ApEinfo_graphicformat="arrow_data {{0 1 2 0 0 -1} {} 0}
                     width 5 offset 0"
     misc_feature    4261..4278
                     /locus_tag="end of ZP domain"
                     /label="end of ZP domain"
                     /ApEinfo_label="end of ZP domain"
                     /ApEinfo_fwdcolor="#ff40ff"
                     /ApEinfo_revcolor="green"
                     /ApEinfo_graphicformat="arrow_data {{0 1 2 0 0 -1} {} 0}
                     width 5 offset 0"
     misc_feature    4281..4283
                     /locus_tag="PAM Cas9 crRNA #51"
                     /label="PAM Cas9 crRNA #51"
                     /ApEinfo_label="PAM Cas9 crRNA #51"
                     /ApEinfo_fwdcolor="#fb0106"
                     /ApEinfo_revcolor="green"
                     /ApEinfo_graphicformat="arrow_data {{0 1 2 0 0 -1} {} 0}
                     width 5 offset 0"
     misc_feature    4290..4293
                     /locus_tag="PAM Cas12a crRNA #52"
                     /label="PAM Cas12a crRNA #52"
                     /ApEinfo_label="PAM Cas12a crRNA #52"
                     /ApEinfo_fwdcolor="#fb0106"
                     /ApEinfo_revcolor="green"
                     /ApEinfo_graphicformat="arrow_data {{0 1 2 0 0 -1} {} 0}
                     width 5 offset 0"
     misc_feature    888..890
                     /locus_tag="PAM Cas9"
                     /label="PAM Cas9"
                     /ApEinfo_label="PAM Cas9"
                     /ApEinfo_fwdcolor="#fb0106"
                     /ApEinfo_revcolor="green"
                     /ApEinfo_graphicformat="arrow_data {{0 1 2 0 0 -1} {} 0}
                     width 5 offset 0"
     misc_feature    875..878
                     /locus_tag="PAM Cas12a"
                     /label="PAM Cas12a"
                     /ApEinfo_label="PAM Cas12a"
                     /ApEinfo_fwdcolor="#fb0106"
                     /ApEinfo_revcolor="green"
                     /ApEinfo_graphicformat="arrow_data {{0 1 2 0 0 -1} {} 0}
                     width 5 offset 0"
     misc_feature    4023..4042
                     /locus_tag="oligo 6580"
                     /label="oligo 6580"
                     /ApEinfo_label="oligo 6580"
                     /ApEinfo_fwdcolor="cyan"
                     /ApEinfo_revcolor="green"
                     /ApEinfo_graphicformat="arrow_data {{0 0.5 0 1 2 0 0 -1 0
                     -0.5} {} 0} width 5 offset 0"
     misc_feature    4583..4602
                     /locus_tag="oligo 6581"
                     /label="oligo 6581"
                     /ApEinfo_label="oligo 6581"
                     /ApEinfo_fwdcolor="cyan"
                     /ApEinfo_revcolor="green"
                     /ApEinfo_graphicformat="arrow_data {{0 0.5 0 1 2 0 0 -1 0
                     -0.5} {} 0} width 5 offset 0"
ORIGIN
        1 tctcgaatag gcttcatccc tagctaaccg gtttcttgaa aaaaggcgag gggaggcagg
       61 aaggtggaaa aaacttgatg agaattggga tgacctctgg ggtactttgc cgcgggtatc
      121 cattcccttc tccttcttca ggatcaaatc gcaaatctat cattctctct ctctttttct
      181 tccatatcct accaatccct tctacttctt tattcgccgg tcgtctactc taggttatca
      241 gtatcggtca tctcggtgcc tatctgatcc gaaacgttta tatacagtga ccttcacccc
      301 cattgcctcc cccggaattg acgggagata agtcgccgcc tctcgttgga ttccttttcg
      361 tagtaatcgt atttggacga gtagatatta aatataatga cgtggatttt ggtaaacttg
      421 aagttatttt ggcaaatctg ctcaggctca ttttcagtac catttttaga ctttgttgat
      481 ttttctttgc atcccaattt ttctttcact tctcgtttcc gcctggtatc ccatttgggt
      541 tgatgtccat tccaacgatt tcttttcttt ttttttcaat ttcattcggt ttgaaagctt
      601 tgacaacaag agacaaacta aaagaaacaa ctttcgattc aatgacttcg cttttcataa
      661 actcgatccg ttctctcgag acaagccaat gtcaatcccg ttattctcac tccccaccgc
      721 tcttcaaatg tttcttttta cggattcatc attctctttt tacttctaag atccctccct
      781 tctcatccgt ttcttttcag aagggtgctt ggcgaacaga ccgtccgttt tgcaacactc
      841 aatcatattc aaagcacatt gaccaATGAA GGTCTTTGCG GTTCTCGCCC TTGTCGTGGC
      901 CTCTGTGCTT GCGGACACTT TACgtaagtt aatgatgcta attttgtagc caaaacatta
      961 gaatatgttg aaatctagaa aataattgat ctccattatt ttggttctat ttaaactatt
     1021 taatcttatc aattattttg gcattttcag aagcgcaagt aggcttaaaa tgatgaaatt
     1081 gtatatttac tttaatgtca atattttcag CATCAGTGAC GTTATGTCCT CCTGAAACTC
     1141 AAACAATATT TGTTCTCCAA CACAACACAA CAGTGGGTGC TCGCATCCGA ACAATCCCAA
     1201 CCTCAAATCT TGCTGAATGC TCCGATCACT GCTCGGCTTC TCTTGATTGT CAAGGAGTTG
     1261 AGTTCAAGGA TGGAAGCTGT GCAGTTTTCC GTGCAGGCTC TGAAAAGGCA ACTGCTGGAA
     1321 GCCAACTTCT CACCAAGACA TGTGTCAAGA GTGATCGCGT TTGCCAATCT CCATTCCAGT
     1381 TCGATCTTTT CGAGCAAAGA ATTCTCGTTG GATTCGCCCG CGAGGTTGTC CCTGCTGCAA
     1441 ACATTCAAAT TTGTATGGCT GCCTGCCTTA ATGCTTTCGA CACTTTTGGA TTCGAATGTG
     1501 AATCTGCTAT GTTCTACCCA GTTGATCAAG AATGTATCTT GAACACCGAA GATCGTTTGG
     1561 ACAGACCATC ACTCTTTGTT GAGGAATCAG ATGATACAGT TATCTACATG GATAACAACT
     1621 GTGCTGGATg taagttttat ttcgataaat attgaaaata tatttcaaaa ttgtatactc
     1681 tcagttcccc ttgtttttaa aaattataac tatcaaaaaa caactttttc gaaatgtaca
     1741 tattcgaaaa atttaagtac attcatcata aaatgttttc agCCCAATGC TACCCACCAT
     1801 ACATCACACA ATATATTGCC GTCGAAGGAA AGCAATTGAA GAATGAACTT GACCGTATCA
     1861 TCAACGTCGA CCTCGATTCT TGCCAAGCTC TTTGCACTCA ACGTCTCTCA ATCTCATCCA
     1921 ATGACTTCAA CTGCAAATCG TTCATGTACA ACAACAAGAC CCGTACTTGT ATTCTTGCTG
     1981 ATGAACGTTC CAAACCACTT GGACGTGCTG ATCTTATTGC CACAGAAGGA TTCACTTACT
     2041 TCGAGAAGAA GTGCTTCGCT TCGCCAAACA CTTGCCGCAA CGTGCCAAGC TTCAAGCGTG
     2101 TGCCACAAAT GATTCTCGTT GGATTCGCCG CTTTCGTTAT GGAGAATGTT CCATCTGTCA
     2161 CCATGTGCCT TGATCAATGT ACCAAgtaag tgtttcatga tatcataacc attaaaacat
     2221 tgtctttttc agCCCACCAC CAGAGACTGG TGATGGATTT GTCTGCAAAT CTGTCATGTA
     2281 TTACTACAAC GAACAAGAGT GCATCCTCAA CTCAGAAACC AGAGAAAGCA AGCCAGAGCT
     2341 TTTTATTCCA GAAGGAGAAG AGTTCCTTGT TGACTATTTC GATATTACTT GCCACCTCAA
     2401 GCAAGAGAAA TGCCCAACTG GACAACACCT CAAGGCTATT CGCACCATCA ATGCAGCTCT
     2461 TCCAGAAGGA GAATCTGAGC TTCATGTTCT CAAGGCTTCT GCTGCTAAGG GAATCAAGGA
     2521 ATGTGTTGCC AAGTGCTTCG GACTTGCTCC AGAGAAATGC AGATCCTTCA ACTACGACAA
     2581 GAAGACAAAA TCTTGCGATC TTCTTTACCT CGATGGTCAC AACACTCTTC AGCCACAAGT
     2641 TCGTCAAGGA GTTGATCTAT ATGATCTTCA CTGTCTTGCC Ggtaagttca cgtcctttct
     2701 tgtgggtcca atatttctat tcctaactct aactatttgt ccattccttc aaaaacttac
     2761 ctattttgag ttccggagtc tgcctaaaaa cctttaaact aaattgaaac tgctttatgt
     2821 gtttctgtgt aaactgtctg tttctcatag ctatgcctct agTGGAAAAC GACTGCTCTG
     2881 CCAACAAGGA TGATGCTCTC TTCTCCCGTT ATCTTCACAC CAAACAACGT GGAATCCCAG
     2941 CAAAGGTCTA CAAGGTTGTT TCACTCAACT CGTGCCTTGA AGTTTGTGCC GGAAATCCAA
     3001 Cgtaagtgaa ctgtgatcat tggttcacta cttcatgata actatttcag ATGCGCTGGA
     3061 GCCAACTACA ACCGTCGTCT TGGAGACTGC ACACTCTTCG ATGCTATTGA CGATGATGCT
     3121 GAGATTAACG AGCATACTGA TTTCTACAAG AACCTCTGTG TTACCAAAGA AATCGATACT
     3181 GGAGCTTCTG CTGCCGCCAA TGTCCCAGAA ACCAAGCACC GTGTCTCTGG AACCGTCGTT
     3241 GAAGGCAAGG ACTCTAAATC ACAACTTCTT GCCACTAAGA AGGTCAAGAA GCCAACCATC
     3301 AAGAACACCG AACACCGTCG TGCTCCAGAA TCAACCGTTC CAATTGGTCC ACCAGTTGAG
     3361 GTTAAAGCTG AAGCCATTCA AACAATCTGT AACTACGAAG GAATCAAGGT TCAAATCAAC
     3421 AATGGAGAGC CATTCAGTGG AGTCATCTTT GTTAAGAACA AGTTTGATAC TTGCCGTGTT
     3481 GAAGTTGCCA ACTCAAATGC CGCTACTCTT GTTCTCGGAC TTCCAAAAGA CTTTGGAATG
     3541 CGCCCAATCT CTCTTGACAA TATTGATGAT AATGAAACTG GAAAGAATAA GACAAAGAAG
     3601 GGAGAAGAGA CTCCATTGAA GGATGAAATT GAGGAGTTCC GTCAAAAGAG ACAAGCTGCT
     3661 GAATTCCGTG ATTGTGGACT CGTCGATCTT CTCAATGGAA CATACAAATC CACTGTTGTC
     3721 ATTCAAACCA ACAACCTCGG AATTCCAGGA CTCGTTACCT CAATGGATCA ACTTTATGAG
     3781 GTTTCCTGTG ATTACTCTAG TATGCTTGGA GGACGTGTTC AAGCTGGATA CAATATGACT
     3841 GTTACTGGAC CAGAAGCTAA TCTTATTCAG CCACGTGGAA AGATTGAGCT CGGAAACCCA
     3901 GTTCTCATGC AACTTCTGAA TGGAGATGGA ACTGAACAAC CACTTGTTCA AGCTAAACTC
     3961 GGAGACATTC TTGAGCTTCG TTGGGAGATT ATGGCTATGG ATGATGAACT TGACTTCTTC
     4021 GTCAAGAACT GCCACGCTGA ACCAGGAGTT GCTGGAGGAA AGGCCGGAGC CGGAGAGAAG
     4081 CTTCGACTTA TCGATGGTGG ATGCCCAACT CCAGCTGTTG CACAAAAGTT GATCCCAGGA
     4141 GCTATTGAAA TCAAGTCATC GGCTGTGAAG ACTACAAAAA TGCAAGCTTT CCGTTTCGAT
     4201 TCATCTGCTT CAATCAGAGT TACATGCGAA GTTGAGATTT GCAAGGGAGA TTGTGAACCA
     4261 GTTGAGTGTG CTTTAACCGG AGGAGTCAAG AAATCATTCG GAAGAAAGAA GAGAGAAGTT
     4321 AGCAATAATA TTGAAGAATg tgagttttga ttttattttt tctatatgaa attgattatt
     4381 tccagTCGAG ACAAACCGGT ACCTGATTCC AAGAAGATCT CACGCCACCA CCTCCATCGT
     4441 CATCATTGAC CCACTTCAAC AGgtatgcac aaaagtacga ttgtttcata aaagtttaaa
     4501 ctcgttctaa aatattattt aaatagttgt tttctgcaga cactcgtgaa gcaaaaatat
     4561 taaatttcag GTAAATGAGC CAGTTGCCAT GTCACGTGCT TCAACACTTG ATCTTCTTCG
     4621 TGAAGATGCT CACGAGGTTC AGATGATTGA GGAAGGATCA ATCTGCCTGA ACTCTGTCAC
     4681 AGTTTTTGCC ATCTTTGGAA CCCTTGCGGT TCTGATTCTT GGACAAACTG TTGTCATTGC
     4741 TCACTACGCA GTTCGTCGGT TTTCATCAGA AAAGACTGCT TAAacatgct catcttttta
     4801 aaattggcca ttttctgcac agctctcaga aatttttctg atatctgttc atgctcataa
     4861 gctcaaaatc tcattccatt aataacttct aataatgttt tttttttcgt ttttcttgtt
     4921 aaattttcaa tacacagcag ttttacgtgt cttcacctca aaagttttta cctttccttc
     4981 ccctattgaa accaaaaaag atcccttttt caactatctc tttctaagaa aaatattagt
     5041 cgaatcgtat ggaatctaat aagaagcttc tctcatagca aattctaaat ataaatattt
     5101 ttgaatgaag cttttttaaa attagattcc cagcgatttc ggtcttaatt tcagctacag
     5161 tatccactga aaacacatac atttctcaac aaaaaaatct gtttggtctg tcgggtactg
     5221 tagaaccatt catttctcag ttacaattat ttttattttt tctttctatc atgttgacaa
     5281 tttctcccac atcttttttc tgacattagt gaaaaataaa gttttcgaaa ttt
//
