# Supplementary material for: NHR-23 activity is necessary for C. elegans developmental progression and apical extracellular matrix structure and function
Source: bioRxiv preprint, doi:10.1101/2021.10.27.465992, version 4 (2023-03-13)
Supplement: File S1 [file 465992_file10.zip › File S1/rol-6 gDNA.ape]

LOCUS       rol_6                   2300 bp    DNA        linear       14-FEB-2022
DEFINITION  .
ACCESSION   
VERSION     
SOURCE      .
  ORGANISM  .
COMMENT     
COMMENT     ApEinfo:methylated:1
FEATURES             Location/Qualifiers
     misc_feature    1139..1141
                     /locus_tag="PAM Cas9 crRNA #351"
                     /label="PAM Cas9 crRNA #351"
                     /ApEinfo_label="PAM Cas9 crRNA #351"
                     /ApEinfo_fwdcolor="#ff2600"
                     /ApEinfo_revcolor="green"
                     /ApEinfo_graphicformat="arrow_data {{0 0.5 0 1 2 0 0 -1 0
                     -0.5} {} 0} width 5 offset 0"
     misc_feature    918..937
                     /locus_tag="oligo 6732"
                     /label="oligo 6732"
                     /ApEinfo_label="oligo 6732"
                     /ApEinfo_fwdcolor="cyan"
                     /ApEinfo_revcolor="green"
                     /ApEinfo_graphicformat="arrow_data {{0 0.5 0 1 2 0 0 -1 0
                     -0.5} {} 0} width 5 offset 0"
     misc_feature    1273..1296
                     /locus_tag="oligo 6733"
                     /label="oligo 6733"
                     /ApEinfo_label="oligo 6733"
                     /ApEinfo_fwdcolor="cyan"
                     /ApEinfo_revcolor="green"
                     /ApEinfo_graphicformat="arrow_data {{0 0.5 0 1 2 0 0 -1 0
                     -0.5} {} 0} width 5 offset 0"
ORIGIN
        1 ATGACCCTAA CTACGGCGAC GTCCGGCGCC ATTGTATTTT CTGGAGCCAC TTTGTTGGTT
       61 TCTCTTTTTG CCGCTGCTTC GCTTTACAGT CAAGTTTCCA ATATCTGGAA TGAGCTGGAT
      121 GCCGAAATCG CCAACTTCAG Agtgagtttc ctatatagca tttctaattc actgataatt
      181 tcaattattt agAGTCTCAC TGAAGACATG TGGGTTGATA TGGTTAAACT TGGAGCAGGA
      241 ACCGCTTCCA ACCGTGTGAG ACGTCAACAA TATGGAGGAT ATGGAGCCAC TGGTGTTCAG
      301 CCACCAGCAC CAACTCCAAA CCCATATGGA GGATATGGAG CAAGCCAGCC AGCTCCACCA
      361 GAGAAATTCC CAGATGGTAT ACCAAATGGA GGAAATCAAC CAAAGTTCCC AGGAGGTGGA
      421 TTCCCAGATG GTCCATTCCC GAATGGAGGA GGACCACGTG GAGGAAATCA ATGTCAATGC
      481 ACTGTTGAGA ACTCATGCCC ACCAGGACCA GCTGGACCAG AAGGAGAGGA AGGACCAGAT
      541 GGGCACGATG GACAAGACGG AGTCCCAGGA TTTGACGGAA AAGATGCCGA AGATGTTCAA
      601 AACACCCCAC CAACAGGATG CTTCACCTGT CCACAAGGAC CACTTGGACC ACAAGGACCA
      661 AATGGAGCTC CAGGACTCAG AGGAATGCGC GGAGCTCGTG GACAACCAGG ACGTCCAGGA
      721 AGAGACGGAA ACCCAGGAAT GCCAGGAGAC TGTGGACCAC CAGGGGCCCC AGGATCCGAT
      781 GGAAAGCCAG GATCTCCAGG AGGAAAGGGA GACGATGGAG AGAGACCATT GGGCCGCCCA
      841 GGACCAAGAG GACCACCAGG AGAGGCTGGG CCAGAAGGAC CACAGGGACC AACTGGAAGA
      901 GATGCTTATC CAGGACAGTC TGGACCACAA GGAGAGCCAG GCCTTCAAGG ATATGGAGGA
      961 GCTGCTGGAG AGGACGGgta ggatgaaaaa aatattaaac gacttcttgt aaatataaaa
     1021 atttcagACC AGAAGGACCA CCAGGAGCCC CAGGACTTCC AGGAAAAGAT GCCGAATACT
     1081 GCAAATGCCC AGGAAGAGAA GGAGATGCTG GACGAAGTGC CAGACGTCAT CGCAAATTCC
     1141 AATTGTAGac aaattcatga catttttcca aaaaataaaa catacttctc aaaatttttt
     1201 gttttgtatt tggtttacca tggatgttaa gaactttctt ggggaaaata attaaaatac
     1261 aaaactgtat aaattatgtc acaagcttgg aagtgcattt gcaaaaaaac actggtgtag
     1321 aagaacaaga ggttagtatg acttgaacag aataactaat agaaattgga gagcatcctt
     1381 ttagaaggaa aaatgcacga cctagaacag ctattaatct gtatttggca ctcgatttat
     1441 attgctagaa atggaaccta ttagtataag gaaaaataag agaaaaggtg agaaggtcgg
     1501 aaaaaacact tcatgaatat atttagacga ggaaaaaacg aaggaaataa tgggagagtg
     1561 acgatagaaa gaaggaaaac gttgaaaact gagtcgaaaa gaaagaaaag aacgaaggtg
     1621 aacaaaaacg acaaagtttt gaaaatcatt tcaattttca gatttcagtt caagaccgag
     1681 tagttggaaa acatgtgacc tcaaaaaaaa aaacaaaaaa tttcacttaa aggggaaaga
     1741 agtgaagtag aacttctgca taatcatcaa aagattcccg aatagcttgg ttccaaaagt
     1801 tcaaacacaa attacttttg gaaactttca tttgttttga actgtagcgg catgtcgatt
     1861 tttttcaaaa tacaaattac aatagaaaat caggaaaaca attggaagtg attttggaaa
     1921 aaaaaacgtt gaggagattt gagcacgaga caaacaattt ctgtaaattt cagttcaaaa
     1981 gcttgaaaac ggttctttct tgcaaacaaa acctagtacc tcttcacttt aacatacact
     2041 tcacgaacaa gttttctttt gaaaataatt tctgaaaatc acgttaacga atctcaaaat
     2101 tcaggaaatg ctcaaaaatg tctatttgcg tactacgaaa ttcccgaaaa aacatctgtg
     2161 acttttttct ctctttttgt tcgaaaaaat aacttatgtc gccgtggtgg tgccctcggg
     2221 aatcggaaag cgtcaatgtt gtgtttgttg ttgttatccc aaacgagaag atgaataaga
     2281 ggaggaaaga tgaacggaaa    
//
