# Supplementary material for: NHR-23 activity is necessary for C. elegans developmental progression and apical extracellular matrix structure and function
Source: bioRxiv preprint, doi:10.1101/2021.10.27.465992, version 4 (2023-03-13)
Supplement: File S1 [file 465992_file10.zip › File S1/his-72 gDNA.ape]

LOCUS       his_72_gDNA             4825 bp    DNA        linear       21-DEC-2022
DEFINITION  .
ACCESSION   
VERSION     
SOURCE      .
  ORGANISM  .
COMMENT     
COMMENT     ApEinfo:methylated:1
FEATURES             Location/Qualifiers
     misc_feature    2132..2134
                     /locus_tag="PAM"
                     /label="PAM"
                     /ApEinfo_label="PAM"
                     /ApEinfo_fwdcolor="#fb0106"
                     /ApEinfo_revcolor="green"
                     /ApEinfo_graphicformat="arrow_data {{0 1 2 0 0 -1} {} 0}
                     width 5 offset 0"
     misc_feature    2135..2154
                     /locus_tag="sgRNA target"
                     /label="sgRNA target"
                     /ApEinfo_label="sgRNA target"
                     /ApEinfo_fwdcolor="cyan"
                     /ApEinfo_revcolor="green"
                     /ApEinfo_graphicformat="arrow_data {{0 1 2 0 0 -1} {} 0}
                     width 5 offset 0"
     misc_feature    2001..2020
                     /locus_tag="oligo 4277"
                     /label="oligo 4277"
                     /ApEinfo_label="oligo 4277"
                     /ApEinfo_fwdcolor="cyan"
                     /ApEinfo_revcolor="green"
                     /ApEinfo_graphicformat="arrow_data {{0 1 2 0 0 -1} {} 0}
                     width 5 offset 0"
     misc_feature    2514..2533
                     /locus_tag="oligo 4278"
                     /label="oligo 4278"
                     /ApEinfo_label="oligo 4278"
                     /ApEinfo_fwdcolor="cyan"
                     /ApEinfo_revcolor="green"
                     /ApEinfo_graphicformat="arrow_data {{0 1 2 0 0 -1} {} 0}
                     width 5 offset 0"
     misc_feature    2594..2596
                     /locus_tag="Cas9 crRNA #384"
                     /label="Cas9 crRNA #384"
                     /ApEinfo_label="Cas9 crRNA #384"
                     /ApEinfo_fwdcolor="#ff2600"
                     /ApEinfo_revcolor="green"
                     /ApEinfo_graphicformat="arrow_data {{0 0.5 0 1 2 0 0 -1 0
                     -0.5} {} 0} width 5 offset 0"
ORIGIN
        1 aaactgataa aaattgagaa actttaaaaa tgatgatatt tcaaccggag aaccaatatg
       61 gcgtcaattg tggcgccacg tacgcaatgc tgtacacgcc gacgcaaaaa tgcacagttg
      121 tgtttacgtt aaatttaaag aaatattaga ttgatttcct cgttttcatg ttaatttctt
      181 gatgtttttc ttcgaaattt agaaaattaa agatttttcg tccaatttac tgtttttatc
      241 ttcaaaatta cccgcagaaa tttgttataa acctttattt agatctggaa atgcgttttt
      301 ttctgaaact tcctcaaatc atttagaaaa tattaatatt tgaagaggaa tatttttaga
      361 gtatccagta tttcaatttt ctgtggaatt gagaaaaatt actgtttctg tttttttttt
      421 tttttgaaat ttcaacttga acagtaatca gattttttac tattagtgca atttctttga
      481 atattttaaa taaaaaatcc tcctcgatcc caagaaactc caatttttac tatattttct
      541 caagaaatgc gttcaaagtc cgcaatcgcg cgagagcagc ggcgacactg aagagaccgc
      601 agagaagcgg cacgcatttc ggaaatagtg tgtgtttgca agagagtggc cccccgatta
      661 aactagcgcg cgtaaaattt ttgcattttg ttgtttcgtt ccgtctggaa aattcgaatt
      721 tcgcagcatt ttaattcata tctcagctca tttcgcatat tttttcctga aaatttccag
      781 tttggtccgt taccttattc cggttaatat actcgaattt cataaaaatc tacggatgaa
      841 tcgctaagtt atcgctagaa atgaaattct ttaaaaaatt ttgcccgatt agtaattttt
      901 ctgaaaatcc acgtggattc aggatccttc gcgacctgaa gtttaaagtt aattttccag
      961 attttcaatg aggatttttg aaagatttga tatttcttgg cataagtttt ccagctttaa
     1021 tccggatttg gtccagaccc cacaaaatcg atacgacaaa aggggggagg aggcggagac
     1081 ttggcacaat gccaagtctt tgctctctgt gtcgtcacgt gtcttcgtgt tggctgagta
     1141 tcaaacgtta tagtgtggac accaatttgg cttcgtactt cttactcgtt cccgccccgc
     1201 cccgacacca ttcgaatata tattgtcagt tgttctgttt gtcgtcgtga tgagaggtgc
     1261 gtgcgtgtgc gcgcgcgctc tcccaacttt tcggaccatt ttgcgggctt tatactgcaa
     1321 tttggctcat ttcttctcct tttttttcca caggcttatt ttgtactctc gagttgacag
     1381 cctttttcgg tataggttgg aagtagtcca ttaaagtaga tgtttcttaa gaatttatcg
     1441 gcttagcatc gatttcgacc tagttagatg ccacgtttat gcgcgaagcg gccgcgtcgc
     1501 ggcgagaatt tcagtgcggt tttacgggat tatccattaa aatcaggaaa atcagcagaa
     1561 aacttcttaa caaaactaat ttttttagaa aagaatttag aaatacgtag tcttgaataa
     1621 ttcagcaact ttttcaaatt ttatgagaat ttcgcaattt cctacacctc ctatttcatc
     1681 atcacttccg aaatcctacg ttatcgatcg aacacgcgac gcgaccgcag cgcacctact
     1741 aagcgcgcgc atttcgaccg tgacgcgacc gcaacgcggt ggtgtcaggg tgcgcgcgct
     1801 ttttcaatca tatgtggtgc ggtcgattcc ttcattcatc cttctgtatg cagctgctca
     1861 tcagtttatt gagcatctgc tgtaccaatt cgtactttaa attaaatatt aagagtacat
     1921 tttctgtgtg ctctgtatat aaatgtctag aataaactgc aaacaagaat tcttggctcc
     1981 atctttccct gaatcaatat cgatcgatag tgacacgcga cgcgaccgca acgcgtaggg
     2041 ccatttcata ttgattcttc ttctactctt ccttcttctc cttctgctct cacatttcct
     2101 cactattcca accattctca attctcaatt tccagaacaa caATGGCTCG TACCAAGCAA
     2161 ACCGCTCGTA AATCCACCGG AGGAAAGGCT CCAAGAAAGC AGTTGGCCAC CAAGGCCGCC
     2221 CGCAAATCGG CTCCAACCAC CGGAGGAGTC AAGAAGCCAC ATCGTTACCG TCCAGGAACT
     2281 GTCGCTCTCC GTGAGATTCG TCGTTACCAG AAGTCGACTG AGCTTCTCAT CCGCAAGCTT
     2341 CCTTTCCAAC GTCTCGTTCG TGAGATTGCC CAGGACTTCA AGACTGATCT CCGCTTCCAG
     2401 TCGGCTGCCA TCGGAGCTCT CCAGgtttgt agtttgaatt tgaaatttaa aaaaaattaa
     2461 ttaaaatctt tttttttttc cagGAGGCAT CTGAAGCATA CCTCGTCGGA CTCTTCGAGG
     2521 ACACCAACCT GTGCGCCATC CACGCCAAGC GCGTCACCAT CATGCCAAAG GACATGCAAC
     2581 TCGCCAGACG CATCCGCGGA GAACGTGCTT AAgctccatc accaattctc gaagcacttt
     2641 taatattcat ttaatccaac ttgtaccata atcctcgtat ttttccatcc cgaaaattga
     2701 tttttgcgat cgaaccgccg atctcatcac cacttttctc tccgttcttt atgtcttatt
     2761 ttattcgtaa attgctgaat ttcatgttga actccaacaa aaaaaaataa agtttcgtgt
     2821 gcttcagtag tctagcaaca tcatatgaac gcctagcaac tatattccac gccgccgcag
     2881 ttttgaattg aattcactaa attcatgctc tgaattcaca aaaaaaatgt ttcttcgagt
     2941 cattggaaat agtaaaaaac gccagcgact atttatcagt aagttttaaa agggtctcgt
     3001 cgcgaaattc acattaaaaa tattaatttt ctgtatgtac ctttaaaatt actgtagaaa
     3061 atctatcaga tgggtcttgg cgcgcaaaac gcaaaaaata aattgatttc attgcatgct
     3121 ttttccgcgc cgagacccat ctaacctaaa tttttcaaaa aggtgtgcgc ctttaaagat
     3181 tactgtagtt tcgaacttgt gtagttgcgg agttttcatc gatttttttg taaataaata
     3241 gttttatttt agtttttgaa gaaataaata ttttttcaac gaacaactat atgaaaaatc
     3301 gataaaaatc ccgcaatttt ttggaaaatt ctgtgatgga taataccaaa ttcagatgtt
     3361 tccttctttt ttctcatcat tgggcttctt gttctcggtg tcttcacaat caaaaagaac
     3421 acctatatca ccttcgattc atgggatcta gcacaagaga ttgctcagaa cgcgacggat
     3481 gcagcgatgg aaaactcttc tgtaagtttt tcacggaatt ctggcctccc tcataaatcg
     3541 aaatggcaga gtttgccgaa ctaggccatt ttgagtccgc gagattttgt gtaggtttac
     3601 ggcgcgttgc gtgtcgcgtc gcggctcgtt tttagttgta aaaccgatgt atttgtccgt
     3661 gtggagtaca ctacactttt ccacgcgttg tccggcaggc gattgccaat ggagcgcgaa
     3721 aattcaatga gaaatgccag aaacccgtgt ttttttgcac ggatttctgg cttccctcat
     3781 aaattgaaat ggaagagttt tttgccgaac taggccaggc catatctggg gtagatttac
     3841 ggcgcgttgc gtgtcgcgtc gcggttcgat tgtaaaacga aatgcatttg tccgtgtgga
     3901 gtacacgact ttcccagggc gattgtcaat ggagcgcgaa caattcaatg aggaaggcca
     3961 gaagcccgtg aatttgaaaa aaaaactaaa tttcaattat agcacattga tttctctact
     4021 gttctgtgga atgctgacat ggaattggtt ttagcgaata aaacgattga tgggcctccg
     4081 aaaagagata ttctattcgt tgtcagtact tttatcggag ttggtaagtt gaattcgata
     4141 tgccatatta ttagttttat aaaatactta ttacggagac acaaaattct gaaaatgcgt
     4201 attgcgcaac gcattttacg ctcaaaatat ctcgtagcga aaagaaaact acagtaattc
     4261 tttaaatgac tactgtagcg cttgtgtcga tttacgggct ccatcagcga tattctattg
     4321 tctttgggtt cttcgtatta atttttttcc atttctttac ctaatttgaa tgttctaaaa
     4381 ataaataaac cgtaaatcca cactacaata gtcattgaaa gaattactgt agttttcttt
     4441 tcgctacgag atattttgcg cgtcaaatat gttgcacaat acgcattctt aaaatttttc
     4501 cggtaatatg agcccattta cctgcctcag agcaaattca gcctagttat agcgttttga
     4561 aattgccaaa aaatccaaaa attgaaaaaa aaagttgttt tcaagttaat aaaatacttg
     4621 cgaattgttt tttcaaaatt aaaataccat acaagcttca gctcaaaatt ctcaaaaaat
     4681 tagagttaaa tacatatttt taatagaaaa ttttggtgtt tttcaaaacg ctataactcg
     4741 actaaatcag ctctgaagca gcttaaatcg gcaaattgcc ggtttgccgg tttgctgatt
     4801 tgccggaaat tttggttttc agcaa   
//
