# Supplementary material for: NHR-23 activity is necessary for C. elegans developmental progression and apical extracellular matrix structure and function
Source: bioRxiv preprint, doi:10.1101/2021.10.27.465992, version 4 (2023-03-13)
Supplement: File S1 [file 465992_file10.zip › File S1/rol-6 mNeonGreen-3xFLAG.ape]

LOCUS       rol_6_mNeonGreen        3314 bp    DNA        linear       18-FEB-2022
DEFINITION  .
ACCESSION   
VERSION     
SOURCE      .
  ORGANISM  .
COMMENT     
COMMENT     
COMMENT     ApEinfo:methylated:1
FEATURES             Location/Qualifiers
     misc_feature    1139..1141
                     /locus_tag="PAM Cas9 crRNA #351"
                     /label="PAM Cas9 crRNA #351"
                     /ApEinfo_label="PAM Cas9 crRNA #351"
                     /ApEinfo_fwdcolor="#ff2600"
                     /ApEinfo_revcolor="green"
                     /ApEinfo_graphicformat="arrow_data {{0 0.5 0 1 2 0 0 -1 0
                     -0.5} {} 0} width 5 offset 0"
     misc_feature    918..937
                     /locus_tag="oligo 6732"
                     /label="oligo 6732"
                     /ApEinfo_label="oligo 6732"
                     /ApEinfo_fwdcolor="cyan"
                     /ApEinfo_revcolor="green"
                     /ApEinfo_graphicformat="arrow_data {{0 0.5 0 1 2 0 0 -1 0
                     -0.5} {} 0} width 5 offset 0"
     misc_feature    2287..2310
                     /locus_tag="oligo 6733"
                     /label="oligo 6733"
                     /ApEinfo_label="oligo 6733"
                     /ApEinfo_fwdcolor="cyan"
                     /ApEinfo_revcolor="green"
                     /ApEinfo_graphicformat="arrow_data {{0 0.5 0 1 2 0 0 -1 0
                     -0.5} {} 0} width 5 offset 0"
     protein_bind    2088..2153
                     /locus_tag="3xFLAG tag"
                     /label="3xFLAG tag"
                     /ApEinfo_label="3xFLAG tag"
                     /ApEinfo_fwdcolor="#ff0c12"
                     /ApEinfo_revcolor="cyan"
                     /ApEinfo_graphicformat="arrow_data {{0 1 2 0 0 -1} {} 0}
                     width 5 offset 0"
     protein_bind    2130..2153
                     /locus_tag="FLAG tag"
                     /label="FLAG tag"
                     /ApEinfo_label="FLAG tag"
                     /ApEinfo_fwdcolor="#ff0f1e"
                     /ApEinfo_revcolor="green"
                     /ApEinfo_graphicformat="arrow_data {{0 1 2 0 0 -1} {} 0}
                     width 5 offset 0"
     misc_feature    2154..2159
                     /locus_tag="linker"
                     /label="linker"
                     /ApEinfo_label="linker"
                     /ApEinfo_fwdcolor="#a09e9a"
                     /ApEinfo_revcolor="green"
                     /ApEinfo_graphicformat="arrow_data {{0 1 2 0 0 -1} {} 0}
                     width 5 offset 0"
     misc_feature    1146..1304
                     /locus_tag="mNeonGreen (dpi)"
                     /label="mNeonGreen (dpi)"
                     /ApEinfo_label="mNeonGreen (dpi)"
                     /ApEinfo_fwdcolor="#21fe06"
                     /ApEinfo_revcolor="green"
                     /ApEinfo_graphicformat="arrow_data {{0 1 2 0 0 -1} {} 0}
                     width 5 offset 0"
     misc_signal     2022..2042
                     /locus_tag="TEV site"
                     /label="TEV site"
                     /ApEinfo_label="TEV site"
                     /ApEinfo_fwdcolor="#ff6600"
                     /ApEinfo_revcolor="#ff6600"
                     /ApEinfo_graphicformat="arrow_data {{0 1 2 0 0 -1} {} 0}
                     width 5 offset 0"
     misc_feature    1614..1724
                     /locus_tag="mNeonGreen (dpi)(1)"
                     /label="mNeonGreen (dpi)(1)"
                     /ApEinfo_label="mNeonGreen (dpi)"
                     /ApEinfo_fwdcolor="#21fe06"
                     /ApEinfo_revcolor="green"
                     /ApEinfo_graphicformat="arrow_data {{0 1 2 0 0 -1} {} 0}
                     width 5 offset 0"
     misc_feature    1776..2006
                     /locus_tag="mNeonGreen (dpi)(2)"
                     /label="mNeonGreen (dpi)(2)"
                     /ApEinfo_label="mNeonGreen (dpi)"
                     /ApEinfo_fwdcolor="#21fe06"
                     /ApEinfo_revcolor="green"
                     /ApEinfo_graphicformat="arrow_data {{0 1 2 0 0 -1} {} 0}
                     width 5 offset 0"
     misc_feature    1356..1562
                     /locus_tag="mNeonGreen (dpi)(3)"
                     /label="mNeonGreen (dpi)(3)"
                     /ApEinfo_label="mNeonGreen (dpi)"
                     /ApEinfo_fwdcolor="#21fe06"
                     /ApEinfo_revcolor="green"
                     /ApEinfo_graphicformat="arrow_data {{0 1 2 0 0 -1} {} 0}
                     width 5 offset 0"
ORIGIN
        1 ATGACCCTAA CTACGGCGAC GTCCGGCGCC ATTGTATTTT CTGGAGCCAC TTTGTTGGTT
       61 TCTCTTTTTG CCGCTGCTTC GCTTTACAGT CAAGTTTCCA ATATCTGGAA TGAGCTGGAT
      121 GCCGAAATCG CCAACTTCAG Agtgagtttc ctatatagca tttctaattc actgataatt
      181 tcaattattt agAGTCTCAC TGAAGACATG TGGGTTGATA TGGTTAAACT TGGAGCAGGA
      241 ACCGCTTCCA ACCGTGTGAG ACGTCAACAA TATGGAGGAT ATGGAGCCAC TGGTGTTCAG
      301 CCACCAGCAC CAACTCCAAA CCCATATGGA GGATATGGAG CAAGCCAGCC AGCTCCACCA
      361 GAGAAATTCC CAGATGGTAT ACCAAATGGA GGAAATCAAC CAAAGTTCCC AGGAGGTGGA
      421 TTCCCAGATG GTCCATTCCC GAATGGAGGA GGACCACGTG GAGGAAATCA ATGTCAATGC
      481 ACTGTTGAGA ACTCATGCCC ACCAGGACCA GCTGGACCAG AAGGAGAGGA AGGACCAGAT
      541 GGGCACGATG GACAAGACGG AGTCCCAGGA TTTGACGGAA AAGATGCCGA AGATGTTCAA
      601 AACACCCCAC CAACAGGATG CTTCACCTGT CCACAAGGAC CACTTGGACC ACAAGGACCA
      661 AATGGAGCTC CAGGACTCAG AGGAATGCGC GGAGCTCGTG GACAACCAGG ACGTCCAGGA
      721 AGAGACGGAA ACCCAGGAAT GCCAGGAGAC TGTGGACCAC CAGGGGCCCC AGGATCCGAT
      781 GGAAAGCCAG GATCTCCAGG AGGAAAGGGA GACGATGGAG AGAGACCATT GGGCCGCCCA
      841 GGACCAAGAG GACCACCAGG AGAGGCTGGG CCAGAAGGAC CACAGGGACC AACTGGAAGA
      901 GATGCTTATC CAGGACAGTC TGGACCACAA GGAGAGCCAG GCCTTCAAGG ATATGGAGGA
      961 GCTGCTGGAG AGGACGGgta ggatgaaaaa aatattaaac gacttcttgt aaatataaaa
     1021 atttcagACC AGAAGGACCA CCAGGAGCCC CAGGACTTCC AGGAAAAGAT GCCGAATACT
     1081 GCAAATGCCC AGGAAGAGAA GGAGATGCTG GACGAAGTGC CAGACGTCAT CGCAAATTCC
     1141 AATTGATGGT CTCCAAGGGA GAGGAGGACA ACATGGCCTC CCTCCCAGCC ACCCACGAGC
     1201 TCCACATCTT CGGATCCATC AACGGAGTCG ACTTCGACAT GGTCGGACAA GGAACCGGAA
     1261 ACCCAAACGA CGGATACGAG GAGCTCAACC TCAAGTCCAC CAAGgtaagt ttaaacatat
     1321 atatactaac taaccctgat tatttaaatt ttcagGGAGA CCTCCAATTC TCCCCATGGA
     1381 TCCTCGTCCC ACACATCGGA TACGGATTCC ACCAATACCT CCCATACCCA GACGGAATGT
     1441 CCCCATTCCA AGCCGCCATG GTCGACGGAT CCGGATACCA AGTCCACCGT ACCATGCAAT
     1501 TCGAGGACGG AGCCTCCCTC ACCGTCAACT ACCGTTACAC CTACGAGGGA TCCCACATCA
     1561 AGgtaagttt aaacagttcg gtactaacta accatacata tttaaatttt cagGGAGAGG
     1621 CCCAAGTCAA GGGAACCGGA TTCCCAGCCG ACGGACCAGT CATGACCAAC TCCCTCACCG
     1681 CCGCCGACTG GTGCCGTTCC AAGAAGACCT ACCCAAACGA CAAGgtaagt ttaaacatga
     1741 ttttactaac taactaatct gatttaaatt ttcagACCAT CATCTCCACC TTCAAGTGGT
     1801 CCTACACCAC CGGAAACGGA AAGCGTTACC GTTCCACCGC CCGTACCACC TACACCTTCG
     1861 CCAAGCCAAT GGCCGCCAAC TACCTCAAGA ACCAACCAAT GTACGTCTTC CGTAAGACCG
     1921 AGCTCAAGCA CTCCAAGACC GAGCTCAACT TCAAGGAGTG GCAAAAGGCC TTCACCGACG
     1981 TCATGGGAAT GGACGAGCTC TACAAGggcg gcagcggagg agagaatctg tactttcaat
     2041 ccGGATCCGG AGGTGGCGGG GGTGGTGGCG GTTCTGGCTC AGGATCTgac tacaaagacc
     2101 atgacggtga ttataaagat catgatatcg attacaagga tgacgatgac aagggagcaT
     2161 AGacaaattc atgacatttt tccaaaaaat aaaacatact tctcaaaatt ttttgttttg
     2221 tatttggttt accatggatg ttaagaactt tcttggggaa aataattaaa atacaaaact
     2281 gtataaatta tgtcacaagc ttggaagtgc atttgcaaaa aaacactggt gtagaagaac
     2341 aagaggttag tatgacttga acagaataac taatagaaat tggagagcat ccttttagaa
     2401 ggaaaaatgc acgacctaga acagctatta atctgtattt ggcactcgat ttatattgct
     2461 agaaatggaa cctattagta taaggaaaaa taagagaaaa ggtgagaagg tcggaaaaaa
     2521 cacttcatga atatatttag acgaggaaaa aacgaaggaa ataatgggag agtgacgata
     2581 gaaagaagga aaacgttgaa aactgagtcg aaaagaaaga aaagaacgaa ggtgaacaaa
     2641 aacgacaaag ttttgaaaat catttcaatt ttcagatttc agttcaagac cgagtagttg
     2701 gaaaacatgt gacctcaaaa aaaaaaacaa aaaatttcac ttaaagggga aagaagtgaa
     2761 gtagaacttc tgcataatca tcaaaagatt cccgaatagc ttggttccaa aagttcaaac
     2821 acaaattact tttggaaact ttcatttgtt ttgaactgta gcggcatgtc gatttttttc
     2881 aaaatacaaa ttacaataga aaatcaggaa aacaattgga agtgattttg gaaaaaaaaa
     2941 cgttgaggag atttgagcac gagacaaaca atttctgtaa atttcagttc aaaagcttga
     3001 aaacggttct ttcttgcaaa caaaacctag tacctcttca ctttaacata cacttcacga
     3061 acaagttttc ttttgaaaat aatttctgaa aatcacgtta acgaatctca aaattcagga
     3121 aatgctcaaa aatgtctatt tgcgtactac gaaattcccg aaaaaacatc tgtgactttt
     3181 ttctctcttt ttgttcgaaa aaataactta tgtcgccgtg gtggtgccct cgggaatcgg
     3241 aaagcgtcaa tgttgtgttt gttgttgtta tcccaaacga gaagatgaat aagaggagga
     3301 aagatgaacg gaaa    
//
