# Supplementary material for: NHR-23 activity is necessary for C. elegans developmental progression and apical extracellular matrix structure and function
Source: bioRxiv preprint, doi:10.1101/2021.10.27.465992, version 4 (2023-03-13)
Supplement: File S1 [file 465992_file10.zip › File S1/bli-1 internal mNG-3xFLAG repair template.ape]

LOCUS       bli_1_internal_m        4277 bp    DNA        linear       07-JUN-2022
DEFINITION  .
ACCESSION   
VERSION     
SOURCE      .
  ORGANISM  .
COMMENT     
COMMENT     ApEinfo:methylated:1
FEATURES             Location/Qualifiers
     misc_feature    1499..1521
                     /locus_tag="3' arm of insertion point from Chisholm edit"
                     /label="3' arm of insertion point from Chisholm edit"
                     /ApEinfo_label="3' arm of insertion point from Chisholm
                     edit"
                     /ApEinfo_fwdcolor="#fefb00"
                     /ApEinfo_revcolor="green"
                     /ApEinfo_graphicformat="arrow_data {{0 0.5 0 1 2 0 0 -1 0
                     -0.5} {} 0} width 5 offset 0"
     misc_feature    411..413
                     /locus_tag="PAM Cas9 crRNA 318"
                     /label="PAM Cas9 crRNA 318"
                     /ApEinfo_label="PAM Cas9 crRNA 318"
                     /ApEinfo_fwdcolor="#ff2600"
                     /ApEinfo_revcolor="green"
                     /ApEinfo_graphicformat="arrow_data {{0 0.5 0 1 2 0 0 -1 0
                     -0.5} {} 0} width 5 offset 0"
     protein_bind    1397..1462
                     /locus_tag="3xFLAG tag"
                     /label="3xFLAG tag"
                     /ApEinfo_label="3xFLAG tag"
                     /ApEinfo_fwdcolor="#ff0c12"
                     /ApEinfo_revcolor="cyan"
                     /ApEinfo_graphicformat="arrow_data {{0 1 2 0 0 -1} {} 0}
                     width 5 offset 0"
     misc_feature    3..22
                     /locus_tag="oligo 6215"
                     /label="oligo 6215"
                     /ApEinfo_label="oligo 6215"
                     /ApEinfo_fwdcolor="cyan"
                     /ApEinfo_revcolor="green"
                     /ApEinfo_graphicformat="arrow_data {{0 0.5 0 1 2 0 0 -1 0
                     -0.5} {} 0} width 5 offset 0"
     misc_signal     1331..1351
                     /locus_tag="TEV site"
                     /label="TEV site"
                     /ApEinfo_label="TEV site"
                     /ApEinfo_fwdcolor="#ff6600"
                     /ApEinfo_revcolor="#ff6600"
                     /ApEinfo_graphicformat="arrow_data {{0 1 2 0 0 -1} {} 0}
                     width 5 offset 0"
     misc_feature    1574..1593
                     /locus_tag="oligo 6216"
                     /label="oligo 6216"
                     /ApEinfo_label="oligo 6216"
                     /ApEinfo_fwdcolor="cyan"
                     /ApEinfo_revcolor="green"
                     /ApEinfo_graphicformat="arrow_data {{0 0.5 0 1 2 0 0 -1 0
                     -0.5} {} 0} width 5 offset 0"
     misc_feature    419..454
                     /locus_tag="30x linker NTslot"
                     /label="30x linker NTslot"
                     /ApEinfo_label="30x linker NTslot"
                     /ApEinfo_fwdcolor="#808000"
                     /ApEinfo_revcolor="green"
                     /ApEinfo_graphicformat="arrow_data {{0 1 2 0 0 -1} {} 0}
                     width 5 offset 0"
     misc_feature    455..613
                     /locus_tag="mNeonGreen (dpi)"
                     /label="mNeonGreen (dpi)"
                     /ApEinfo_label="mNeonGreen (dpi)"
                     /ApEinfo_fwdcolor="#21fe06"
                     /ApEinfo_revcolor="green"
                     /ApEinfo_graphicformat="arrow_data {{0 1 2 0 0 -1} {} 0}
                     width 5 offset 0"
     protein_bind    1439..1462
                     /locus_tag="FLAG tag"
                     /label="FLAG tag"
                     /ApEinfo_label="FLAG tag"
                     /ApEinfo_fwdcolor="#ff0f1e"
                     /ApEinfo_revcolor="green"
                     /ApEinfo_graphicformat="arrow_data {{0 1 2 0 0 -1} {} 0}
                     width 5 offset 0"
     misc_feature    1463..1498
                     /locus_tag="linker"
                     /label="linker"
                     /ApEinfo_label="linker"
                     /ApEinfo_fwdcolor="#a09e9a"
                     /ApEinfo_revcolor="green"
                     /ApEinfo_graphicformat="arrow_data {{0 1 2 0 0 -1} {} 0}
                     width 5 offset 0"
     misc_feature    923..1033
                     /locus_tag="mNeonGreen (dpi)(1)"
                     /label="mNeonGreen (dpi)(1)"
                     /ApEinfo_label="mNeonGreen (dpi)"
                     /ApEinfo_fwdcolor="#21fe06"
                     /ApEinfo_revcolor="green"
                     /ApEinfo_graphicformat="arrow_data {{0 1 2 0 0 -1} {} 0}
                     width 5 offset 0"
     misc_feature    1085..1315
                     /locus_tag="mNeonGreen (dpi)(2)"
                     /label="mNeonGreen (dpi)(2)"
                     /ApEinfo_label="mNeonGreen (dpi)"
                     /ApEinfo_fwdcolor="#21fe06"
                     /ApEinfo_revcolor="green"
                     /ApEinfo_graphicformat="arrow_data {{0 1 2 0 0 -1} {} 0}
                     width 5 offset 0"
     misc_feature    665..871
                     /locus_tag="mNeonGreen (dpi)(3)"
                     /label="mNeonGreen (dpi)(3)"
                     /ApEinfo_label="mNeonGreen (dpi)"
                     /ApEinfo_fwdcolor="#21fe06"
                     /ApEinfo_revcolor="green"
                     /ApEinfo_graphicformat="arrow_data {{0 1 2 0 0 -1} {} 0}
                     width 5 offset 0"
ORIGIN
        1 agtcttccac acaactctcc gcagtctcgg agagtagtgt gatctaacct catcATGGTT
       61 AAGTCCTACA CTTTGGCTGG ACTAGCGGCG ATTGCTTGTC TGCTGCTGGC AATAGGAGCT
      121 GTGATTTCTA CAGTGTATAT TTTAAACGAT ATTTCTGACT TTTACAGTGA AGCACAGGAA
      181 GAGTTGGTAG AATTCAAGgt gagttattgt tctagacata attgaaatta ttttaaaatt
      241 atagGATATC GCAAACAATA TCTGGGAAGA AATGGTTTTC GAATTGACAC CAGAGGAAAT
      301 GAGAGAAGCC GAAGACAACG ATCGTGAGAA GAGATCCTAT GAGCCTGAAG GCCCTTATCA
      361 ATCTGAAACC ACAACACCTT CAACAACCAC TTCAACTGCT GCCACAACTA CCGAAGCTgg
      421 aagtggcggc ggtggttcag gaggaggcgg atccATGGTC TCCAAGGGAG AGGAGGACAA
      481 CATGGCCTCC CTCCCAGCCA CCCACGAGCT CCACATCTTC GGATCCATCA ACGGAGTCGA
      541 CTTCGACATG GTCGGACAAG GAACCGGAAA CCCAAACGAC GGATACGAGG AGCTCAACCT
      601 CAAGTCCACC AAGgtaagtt taaacatata tatactaact aaccctgatt atttaaattt
      661 tcagGGAGAC CTCCAATTCT CCCCATGGAT CCTCGTCCCA CACATCGGAT ACGGATTCCA
      721 CCAATACCTC CCATACCCAG ACGGAATGTC CCCATTCCAA GCCGCCATGG TCGACGGATC
      781 CGGATACCAA GTCCACCGTA CCATGCAATT CGAGGACGGA GCCTCCCTCA CCGTCAACTA
      841 CCGTTACACC TACGAGGGAT CCCACATCAA Ggtaagttta aacagttcgg tactaactaa
      901 ccatacatat ttaaattttc agGGAGAGGC CCAAGTCAAG GGAACCGGAT TCCCAGCCGA
      961 CGGACCAGTC ATGACCAACT CCCTCACCGC CGCCGACTGG TGCCGTTCCA AGAAGACCTA
     1021 CCCAAACGAC AAGgtaagtt taaacatgat tttactaact aactaatctg atttaaattt
     1081 tcagACCATC ATCTCCACCT TCAAGTGGTC CTACACCACC GGAAACGGAA AGCGTTACCG
     1141 TTCCACCGCC CGTACCACCT ACACCTTCGC CAAGCCAATG GCCGCCAACT ACCTCAAGAA
     1201 CCAACCAATG TACGTCTTCC GTAAGACCGA GCTCAAGCAC TCCAAGACCG AGCTCAACTT
     1261 CAAGGAGTGG CAAAAGGCCT TCACCGACGT CATGGGAATG GACGAGCTCT ACAAGggcgg
     1321 cagcggagga gagaatctgt actttcaatc cGGATCCGGA GGTGGCGGGG GTGGTGGCGG
     1381 TTCTGGCTCA GGATCTgact acaaagacca tgacggtgat tataaagatc atgatatcga
     1441 ttacaaggat gacgatgaca agggagcatc gggagcctca ggagcatcgt ccggaggcGC
     1501 AGAAGATGAA TCTGGTTACG ATTTTGTGAA TGATAATGGA CCACCATCTT CAAGACCTAG
     1561 AAAACCAGAA CCACCGACCA TGCCCAGAAC TATCCAAGgt acacataaaa gttttagtat
     1621 aaatttaagg ataattattt cagGTTTCCG TGCACCTCCT CCAGCTGCGA CATCCACCTA
     1681 CAGACCACCA CATGGATCAA ACTATGACAA TTACGGTAGA GAGCCGGCGT CTTCTAGAAG
     1741 ACCGTATCCA CCTCAACAGC CTCCCAGTAC ATCAGCTCCG CACAGCAGTC CGAATAACAG
     1801 AACATCATTG TACAATCCAC AGCCACCTCC AAAAACTGGA TATCCAACAA ATCCTCGTGT
     1861 ACCGTACAAT CCACCTCAGC CAAACTATAC TCGGCAACCA ACGTATCCTG AAGACAACCG
     1921 CGCGCCATAT AAGCCAACAA GATCACCAAA CACTCCACCA CCTCGTCAAC CTTCTGGCGG
     1981 ATACGATTCA GATGGGCAGA CTCCACCGTC ATCGCCTAGA ATTTACAATA CTCGTCGTCC
     2041 GAACAATCAT GGTCCAGGGT ATCCAGAGGA TCAAGTACCA ACAGCGCCAC CAGTTCCAGG
     2101 ACAACAAAGA GTTCCACCGA CTCAAACTCG AAATCCACCA AATCCAACTA ATACCCGTCA
     2161 ACCATCGAGA CCAGTGCCTC CAACATCAGA TGGACATATT GAGGCAACCA CTCCGTATAA
     2221 TCCATCTGCT CAATATCCCA CAGGAAAAAG GGGTTCACAC CCTGGATTTG GACCTCAGAG
     2281 ACCTCGTCCA GGAACTAGAC CAAGAGGCAA TCCATGTGAT CAATGTTCTG CTCAGCCGAA
     2341 TCATTGCCCA TCAGGACCTC CAGGACCTCG TGGTAGACCA GGGCCTCCAG GATTCCCAGG
     2401 ACAAGATGGG CCACGTGGGC TTCGAGGTCT CAATGGTGGT TATTCTGGTG TTCAACCATC
     2461 TTCTTATGAT CCAGTAATTG GCTGTGTACA GTGCCCAATT GGACCACCTG GAGAACGCGG
     2521 ACCAGACGGT ACACCAGGAG TGCCAGGAGA AGATGGTATT GATGGCGAGC AAGGAGTGAA
     2581 CGGACAAGAT GGTCAACCAG GAGCACCAGG GGCACCTGGA TATCATGGAA TGAATGGTTC
     2641 TCCGGGAACA CCTGGAAAGC CTGGACTACC TGGAAGAAAC GGCCAATCAT GCAAGTCAAT
     2701 TCCAGGACCT CCAGGTCAGC CAGGAGTAAT GGGTGTACCA GGAAGAGACG GAGATCCTGG
     2761 AACTGATGGT GAGCATGGAC AAGACGGAAG CCCAGGAATT CAAGGCCCGC CAGGAAGAGA
     2821 CGGAACATCA GGGCCAGATG GCCAACCAGG AGTGTCTGCT CCGGGAGCAC CAGGAACAGA
     2881 CGGCGGTTAT TGTCCATGTC CAAAGCGATC TTCGAAGTTT GATTTTAATG ATGCATACAA
     2941 TGATGATGAG AAGAGAGGCC TAGAGGAACA TAGACCAAGA GGATACGATT CAGAACGCGC
     3001 CGAAGAGCCA AGACCAAGAC AGACTGTTCG TACTAATACC TATGATGAAA ATTCTGGAGC
     3061 CGAACATCAA AGAAGACCAA ACTACGAACC TTCAGCAGAA GTTGCTCCAC CACGACAGGA
     3121 TCGTTATGAA GACGAAGAGA GAGTTAGAGA ACCACCACCA AAGAGACCGC CACCACCACA
     3181 CCGACAAACT CCACACGAGT TGTACCCAGA AGAGCAACCA TATGTCAGAA GACCACCACC
     3241 ACCACAAAAC AGAGGAAATT ATGAAGTTGA AAGATCAAGA GAATATGTGC CAGAAGCTCC
     3301 AAGACCAAGG CAAGGTTATG AACATTCATC TGGATATGGA GGTGATGACA GGAAAGAGCA
     3361 GCCAAAATAT ATGGAAAGTC GACCAGTTGA TGAGCCAAGA TACGAAACTG ATGCTCCATC
     3421 AAGAAGTCGC CCGCTGAAGA AGGTTGAGAT CATCAGACAC CCAGAAAGAG GATACGATCG
     3481 TCGTCAGCCA TCTTATGAGG ATTCGAAGCC AAGACAAGAG GAGCCAAGAC GATATGAAAC
     3541 GGAAGCTGAG CCACGCTATG AAGAAGTTCC ACGGAAAGAG ACACATCCTC CAGGATTTGG
     3601 AAGACCAAAA TCTGAGGAAA ATCCAAGGGA AACAGGAAGA ACTTACTCAG AAGAAGCAAT
     3661 GCCACCTGTG CAACAAACTG AGAAATATAA TGGAGATAAA AGAAAGAAGA ATCAGCCAGA
     3721 GTATGAGGAT ATTTCAAAAC CAGAAGAGGA TAAAGAAAGA GCAATGgtaa gtgatattgt
     3781 gatgattatt tctataaaag aactataaat tgcagGAAAA ACACCACAAG AAGCCTAATA
     3841 AGTTCCAAGA AAAACAATGG GAAGAGCATA GAAAGAGCCA GGAACTCAGG AATTCGAGAG
     3901 AGCATGGAGG ACAAGTTCCA Ggtagaattg ttatgcggaa attatcatta aattaaattc
     3961 aattgcagTT GAAACTTCCG TACCAATGCA ACAAGTAAAA CCTGAATCCT CTGCAGAAGA
     4021 AAAGCCAGTT CCACCTGTAC ATGACAACTT CCAGTCATCC GAGAAAAGAG CTTTTTCCAA
     4081 CGAAAACCCA CTACCATCAG AACAAATTCC ATACAGAAGG AGAAATCGCT TTTACAGGAA
     4141 CCACTATTAT GAGAAGTTTC TAGTTTAAta actaaaaaaa acttctagtc taacttattg
     4201 ttgatttttt atttattttc accccttccc ccacttgcca taataatgaa agaatgttaa
     4261 taaatcgtac ctttcat    
//
