# Supplementary material for: NHR-23 activity is necessary for C. elegans developmental progression and apical extracellular matrix structure and function
Source: bioRxiv preprint, doi:10.1101/2021.10.27.465992, version 4 (2023-03-13)
Supplement: File S2 [file 465992_file11.zip › File S2/pLF3FShC(loxP SapI MCS FRT3 hygR sqt-1 hs Cre vector for RMCE integration).gb]

LOCUS       pJW2129__loxP_Sa        7855 bp ds-DNA     circular     05-AUG-2020
DEFINITION  .
ACCESSION   
VERSION     
SOURCE      .
  ORGANISM  .
COMMENT     
COMMENT     ApEinfo:methylated:1
FEATURES             Location/Qualifiers
     primer_bind     7608..7627
                     /locus_tag="T3"
                     /label="T3"
                     /ApEinfo_label="T3"
                     /ApEinfo_fwdcolor="#808000"
                     /ApEinfo_revcolor="#800040"
                     /ApEinfo_graphicformat="arrow_data {{0 1 2 0 0 -1} {} 0}
                     width 5 offset 0"
     CDS             join(1815..1955,2003..2836)
                     /locus_tag="SQT-1"
                     /label="SQT-1"
                     /ApEinfo_label="SQT-1"
                     /ApEinfo_fwdcolor="#00cccc"
                     /ApEinfo_revcolor="#006666"
                     /ApEinfo_graphicformat="arrow_data {{0 1 2 0 0 -1} {} 0}
                     width 5 offset 0"
     CDS             35..1060
                     /note="hygromycinR"
                     /locus_tag="hygR"
                     /label="hygR"
                     /ApEinfo_label="hygR"
                     /ApEinfo_fwdcolor="#006666"
                     /ApEinfo_revcolor="#006666"
                     /ApEinfo_graphicformat="arrow_data {{0 1 2 0 0 -1} {} 0}
                     width 5 offset 0"
     misc_feature    complement(7802..7835)
                     /locus_tag="FRT3"
                     /label="FRT3"
                     /ApEinfo_label="FRT3"
                     /ApEinfo_fwdcolor="#804000"
                     /ApEinfo_revcolor="#008040"
                     /ApEinfo_graphicformat="arrow_data {{0 1 2 0 0 -1} {} 0}
                     width 5 offset 0"
     misc_feature    7671..7704
                     /locus_tag="loxP"
                     /label="loxP"
                     /ApEinfo_label="loxP"
                     /ApEinfo_fwdcolor="#ff8000"
                     /ApEinfo_revcolor="#ff8000"
                     /ApEinfo_graphicformat="arrow_data {{0 1 2 0 0 -1} {} 0}
                     width 5 offset 0"
     3'UTR           complement(2874..3205)
                     /locus_tag="tbb-2 3'UTR"
                     /label="tbb-2 3'UTR"
                     /ApEinfo_label="tbb-2 3'UTR"
                     /ApEinfo_fwdcolor="#cc3333"
                     /ApEinfo_revcolor="#993333"
                     /ApEinfo_graphicformat="arrow_data {{0 1 2 0 0 -1} {} 0}
                     width 5 offset 0"
     misc_feature    7752..7754
                     /locus_tag="GG overlap site"
                     /label="GG overlap site"
                     /ApEinfo_label="GG overlap site"
                     /ApEinfo_fwdcolor="cyan"
                     /ApEinfo_revcolor="cyan"
                     /ApEinfo_graphicformat="arrow_data {{0 1 2 0 0 -1} {} 0}
                     width 5 offset 0"
     primer_bind     7570..7590
                     /locus_tag="M13-rev"
                     /label="M13-rev"
                     /ApEinfo_label="M13-rev"
                     /ApEinfo_fwdcolor="#808000"
                     /ApEinfo_revcolor="#800040"
                     /ApEinfo_graphicformat="arrow_data {{0 1 2 0 0 -1} {} 0}
                     width 5 offset 0"
     misc_feature    7794..7796
                     /locus_tag="GG overlap site(1)"
                     /label="GG overlap site(1)"
                     /ApEinfo_label="GG overlap site"
                     /ApEinfo_fwdcolor="cyan"
                     /ApEinfo_revcolor="cyan"
                     /ApEinfo_graphicformat="arrow_data {{0 1 2 0 0 -1} {} 0}
                     width 5 offset 0"
     CDS             complement(join(3210..3450,3502..3872,3924..4339))
                     /locus_tag="Cre"
                     /label="Cre"
                     /ApEinfo_label="Cre"
                     /ApEinfo_fwdcolor="#6699cc"
                     /ApEinfo_revcolor="#006666"
                     /ApEinfo_graphicformat="arrow_data {{0 1 2 0 0 -1} {} 0}
                     width 5 offset 0"
     misc_feature    7786..7793
                     /locus_tag="SapI Insertion Site"
                     /label="SapI Insertion Site"
                     /ApEinfo_label="SapI Insertion Site"
                     /ApEinfo_fwdcolor="#ea17ff"
                     /ApEinfo_revcolor="#ea17ff"
                     /ApEinfo_graphicformat="arrow_data {{0 1 2 0 0 -1} {} 0}
                     width 5 offset 0"
     misc_feature    7755..7762
                     /locus_tag="SapI Insertion Site(1)"
                     /label="SapI Insertion Site(1)"
                     /ApEinfo_label="SapI Insertion Site"
                     /ApEinfo_fwdcolor="#ea17ff"
                     /ApEinfo_revcolor="#ea17ff"
                     /ApEinfo_graphicformat="arrow_data {{0 1 2 0 0 -1} {} 0}
                     width 5 offset 0"
     primer_bind     7708..7709
                     /locus_tag="T7"
                     /label="T7"
                     /ApEinfo_label="T7"
                     /ApEinfo_fwdcolor="#808000"
                     /ApEinfo_revcolor="#800040"
                     /ApEinfo_graphicformat="arrow_data {{0 1 2 0 0 -1} {} 0}
                     width 5 offset 0"
     terminator      1064..1444
                     /locus_tag="let-858 Terminator"
                     /label="let-858 Terminator"
                     /ApEinfo_label="let-858 Terminator"
                     /ApEinfo_fwdcolor="#cc0000"
                     /ApEinfo_revcolor="#cc0000"
                     /ApEinfo_graphicformat="arrow_data {{0 1 2 0 0 -1} {} 0}
                     width 5 offset 0"
     rep_origin      6521..7208
                     /locus_tag="ColE1 origin"
                     /label="ColE1 origin"
                     /ApEinfo_label="ColE1 origin"
                     /ApEinfo_fwdcolor="#808080"
                     /ApEinfo_revcolor="#808080"
                     /ApEinfo_graphicformat="arrow_data {{0 1 2 0 0 -1} {} 0}
                     width 5 offset 0"
     CDS             5764..6423
                     /locus_tag="AmpR"
                     /label="AmpR"
                     /ApEinfo_label="AmpR"
                     /ApEinfo_fwdcolor="#ff8000"
                     /ApEinfo_revcolor="#ff8000"
                     /ApEinfo_graphicformat="arrow_data {{0 1 2 0 0 -1} {} 0}
                     width 5 offset 0"
     3'UTR           2837..2873
                     /locus_tag="sqt-1 3'UTR"
                     /label="sqt-1 3'UTR"
                     /ApEinfo_label="sqt-1 3'UTR"
                     /ApEinfo_fwdcolor="#cc3333"
                     /ApEinfo_revcolor="#cc3333"
                     /ApEinfo_graphicformat="arrow_data {{0 1 2 0 0 -1} {} 0}
                     width 5 offset 0"
     promoter        1445..1814
                     /locus_tag="sqt-1p"
                     /label="sqt-1p"
                     /ApEinfo_label="sqt-1p"
                     /ApEinfo_fwdcolor="#33cc00"
                     /ApEinfo_revcolor="#33cc00"
                     /ApEinfo_graphicformat="arrow_data {{0 1 2 0 0 -1} {} 0}
                     width 5 offset 0"
     misc_feature    1..34
                     /locus_tag="FRT"
                     /label="FRT"
                     /ApEinfo_label="FRT"
                     /ApEinfo_fwdcolor="#800000"
                     /ApEinfo_revcolor="#008080"
                     /ApEinfo_graphicformat="arrow_data {{0 1 2 0 0 -1} {} 0}
                     width 5 offset 0"
     misc_binding    7542..7564
                     /locus_tag="LacO"
                     /label="LacO"
                     /ApEinfo_label="LacO"
                     /ApEinfo_fwdcolor="#6495ed"
                     /ApEinfo_revcolor="#6495ed"
                     /ApEinfo_graphicformat="arrow_data {{0 1 2 0 0 -1} {} 0}
                     width 5 offset 0"
     promoter        complement(4340..4739)
                     /locus_tag="hsp16-41 promoter"
                     /label="hsp16-41 promoter"
                     /ApEinfo_label="hsp16-41 promoter"
                     /ApEinfo_fwdcolor="#0080c0"
                     /ApEinfo_revcolor="#0080c0"
                     /ApEinfo_graphicformat="arrow_data {{0 1 2 0 0 -1} {} 0}
                     width 5 offset 0"
     primer_bind     complement(4822..4839)
                     /locus_tag="M13-fwd"
                     /label="M13-fwd"
                     /ApEinfo_label="M13-fwd"
                     /ApEinfo_fwdcolor="#808000"
                     /ApEinfo_revcolor="#800040"
                     /ApEinfo_graphicformat="arrow_data {{0 1 2 0 0 -1} {} 0}
                     width 5 offset 0"
     primer_bind     complement(4793..4813)
                     /locus_tag="T7(1)"
                     /label="T7(1)"
                     /ApEinfo_label="T7"
                     /ApEinfo_fwdcolor="#808000"
                     /ApEinfo_revcolor="#800040"
                     /ApEinfo_graphicformat="arrow_data {{0 1 2 0 0 -1} {} 0}
                     width 5 offset 0"
     rep_origin      4997..5303
                     /locus_tag="F1 ori"
                     /label="F1 ori"
                     /ApEinfo_label="F1 ori"
                     /ApEinfo_fwdcolor="#808080"
                     /ApEinfo_revcolor="#808080"
                     /ApEinfo_graphicformat="arrow_data {{0 1 2 0 0 -1} {} 0}
                     width 5 offset 0"
     CDS             4910..4978
                     /locus_tag="LacZ alpha"
                     /label="LacZ alpha"
                     /ApEinfo_label="LacZ alpha"
                     /ApEinfo_fwdcolor="#ff8000"
                     /ApEinfo_revcolor="#ff8000"
                     /ApEinfo_graphicformat="arrow_data {{0 1 2 0 0 -1} {} 0}
                     width 5 offset 0"
     misc_feature    7798..7803
                     /locus_tag="MCS"
                     /label="MCS"
                     /ApEinfo_label="MCS"
                     /ApEinfo_fwdcolor="cyan"
                     /ApEinfo_revcolor="green"
                     /ApEinfo_graphicformat="arrow_data {{0 1 2 0 0 -1} {} 0}
                     width 5 offset 0"
ORIGIN
        1 GAAGTTCCTA TTCtctagaa aGTATAGGAA CTTCATGAAA AAGCCTGAAC TCACCGCGAC
       61 GTCTGTCGAG AAGTTTCTGA TCGAAAAGTT CGACAGCGTC TCCGACCTGA TGCAGCTCTC
      121 GGAGGGCGAA GAATCTCGTG CTTTCAGCTT CGATGTAGGA GGGCGTGGAT ATGTCCTGCG
      181 GGTAAATAGC TGCGCCGATG GTTTCTACAA AGATCGTTAT GTTTATCGGC ACTTTGCATC
      241 GGCCGCGCTC CCGATTCCGG AAGTGCTTGA CATTGGGGAA TTCAGCGAGA GCCTGACCTA
      301 TTGCATCTCC CGCCGTGCAC AGGGTGTCAC GTTGCAAGAC CTGCCTGAAA CCGAACTGCC
      361 CGCTGTTCTG CAGCCGGTCG CGGAGGCCAT GGATGCGATC GCTGCGGCCG ATCTTAGCCA
      421 GACGAGCGGG TTCGGCCCAT TCGGACCGCA AGGAATCGGT CAATACACTA CATGGCGTGA
      481 TTTCATATGC GCGATTGCTG ATCCCCATGT GTATCACTGG CAAACTGTGA TGGACGACAC
      541 CGTCAGTGCG TCCGTCGCGC AGGCTCTCGA TGAGCTGATG CTTTGGGCCG AGGACTGCCC
      601 CGAAGTCCGG CACCTCGTGC ACGCGGATTT CGGCTCCAAC AATGTCCTGA CGGACAATGG
      661 CCGCATAACA GCGGTCATTG ACTGGAGCGA GGCGATGTTC GGGGATTCCC AATACGAGGT
      721 CGCCAACATC TTCTTCTGGA GGCCGTGGTT GGCTTGTATG GAGCAGCAGA CGCGCTACTT
      781 CGAGCGGAGG CATCCGGAGC TTGCAGGATC GCCGCGGCTC CGGGCGTATA TGCTCCGCAT
      841 TGGTCTTGAC CAACTCTATC AGAGCTTGGT TGACGGCAAT TTCGATGATG CAGCTTGGGC
      901 GCAGGGTCGA TGCGACGCAA TCGTCCGATC CGGAGCCGGG ACTGTCGGGC GTACACAAAT
      961 CGCCCGCAGA AGCGCGGCCG TCTGGACCGA TGGCTGTGTA GAAGTACTCG CCGATAGTGG
     1021 AAACCGACGC CCCAGCACTC GTCCGAGGGC AAAGGAATAG GCGGGATGAT CGACGCCaAC
     1081 GTCGTTGAAT TTTCAAATTT TAAATACTGA ATATTTGTTT TTTTTCCTAT TATTTATTTA
     1141 TTCTCTTTGT GTTTTTTTTC TTGCTTTCTA AAAAATTAAT TCAATCCAAA TCTAAacatt
     1201 tttttttctc tttccgtctc ccaattcgta ttccgctcct ctcatctgaa cacaatgtgc
     1261 aagtttattt atcttctcgc tttcatttca ttaggacgtg gggggaattg gtggaagggg
     1321 gaaacacaca aaaggatgat ggaaatgaaa taaggacaca caatatgcaa caacattcaa
     1381 ttcagaaata tggaggaagg tttaaaagaa aacataaaaa tatatagagg aggaaggaaa
     1441 ctagctgccc tcgattgtct atcttccatt ctcaccaagt ttcaacaact ttattcagtc
     1501 attcttctct ggttcatttc ccaaccaatc ttcccgaata aagcccatct gtcctttcgg
     1561 ccacattcct cacctacatc cgtactcctt atctcccgtt cttatccagt cttttatcgt
     1621 ctctgcgtct cgcacactgt ctcgtcggta atgtaaaaaa aaaacaaaaa aaacttgaaa
     1681 acttgcggaa agatttccta ataaaaggag acgaatccgg taggaaatcg acaagtctct
     1741 gcttctcgaa gactaggtga gttacatttc tttggccgaa ttattttgaa atcctaaatt
     1801 tgataatttc agagATGTCT GTAAAACTTG CGTGTTATGT GACGGCTTCG GTCACTGTCG
     1861 CCACTCTTAT GGTATGCTTC ATGACCATGT CAACCATCTA CTCGGAGGTT GATGGATTCA
     1921 GAGAGAAGCT TGATACCGAG ATGAATGTGT TCAGAgtgag ttaaattata ttttgaattt
     1981 taaataattt ttaattttct agCAATCTAC CAATGGATTG TGGAAGGACA TAGTTGTCAT
     2041 CGGAAGATCT AGCAAGCGTG TCCGTTGTCA ATATGAAGAG ACCAACGCTA CCCCAACTCC
     2101 ACATGCTGAT GGATCCCCAT CTGCTCCACC AGGTCAACCA CCAGCAGTTC CACCAGTCTT
     2161 CAACCAGCCA AAGACTCCAA ATGGAGCCAA TGGAAATGGA CCAACCTGCA ACTGCAATGC
     2221 TGATAACAAG TGCCCAGCTG GACCATCCGG ACCAAAGGGA GTTCCAGGAG TTCCAGGACT
     2281 CGACGGAGTT CCAGGACTTG ACGGTGTTCC AGGAGTTGGA GCTGATGATA TCGCTCCACA
     2341 ACGCGAGTCT GTCGGATGCT TCACTTGCCC ACAAGGACCA GTTGGACCAC CAGGAGCTCT
     2401 TGGAAGACCA GGACCACGTG GACTTCCAGG ACCAAGAGGA CAAAATGGAA ACCCAGGAAG
     2461 AGATGGACAA CCAGGACATC CAGGAGAGCA AGGATCATCC GGTCAAATCG GAAAGATCGG
     2521 AGAGCCAGGA CCACCAGGAG AGAAGGGACG CGACGCCGAG CATCCAATCG GAAGACCAGG
     2581 ACCAAAGGGA CCAAGAGGAG ATCAAGGACC AACAGGACCA GCTGGACAGA ACGGTCTTCA
     2641 CGGACCACCA GGAGAGCCAG GAACCGTTGG ACCAGAAGGA CCATCTGGAA AGCAAGGACG
     2701 TCAAGGACCA GACGGAACCC AGGGAGAGAC TGGACCAGAC GGAAGACCAG GAAAGGATGC
     2761 CGAGTACTGC CAGTGCCCAG ACAAGTCTCC ACCATCAGAG GCTGTCAACG CCAACCGTGG
     2821 ATACAGAAAT ATCTAAattg ttggtgtttt ctaataaaat atttgagatt cagtgagact
     2881 tttttcttgg cggcacaata aagtttcctc tttttgttgg gtcactcaac gaacacaata
     2941 caaatatttg agcgctcgca tttttctcaa cctttcgggt ttaaagcact tcaaaatgga
     3001 attgaagaga gattgtgaaa gtacatcaga cagaatcaca ttttgatagc attcacttca
     3061 ctcagatgca aacttttcag tgactataaa aagtcataaa ataataacat taaaaaagca
     3121 aataaattag cgagagaatt ttttgacaaa aagaaagaag agtgatagag aagaagggaa
     3181 tgcttgaaag gattttgcat ttatcttaAT CACCGTCTTC GAGAAGACGA ACCATGGCGC
     3241 CAGTTTCAGA ATCCAAGTTT CTAATATAGT TCATCACAAT GTTGACGTTG GTCCAACCTC
     3301 CGGCTTGCAT AATCTCTGGG ATGGAAACTC CAGCGCGAGC CATGTCACGG GCAGCTCCGA
     3361 CACGGGCGGA ATGTCCAGAC CAAGCCAAGT AACGTTGTCC GGAATCATCC TTGGCTCCGT
     3421 AGATGAGACG GTGGGTAGCT TCGAAGATTC ctgaaaattt attttcagct tattcttagc
     3481 taatatgttg tttaaactta cCTTCAAGAG CTCGAGTCGA GAGTTGTGAT GTTGCACTCG
     3541 GGGCAGCAAC TCCGTTCTTG CGAACACGAC AGAACAGGTA GTTGTTTGGA TCATCGGCGA
     3601 CTCCGGAAAC CGAAATCCAG CGCTCAACGA GCTTGGTAAC TCCAAGGGAG AGCGCTTTTT
     3661 CGACTCCGGC AGTCGAGACC AGCGTTTTTG TACGTCCGAT GTGGATGAGC ATTCTTCCTC
     3721 CGTCTGTGCG ACTAATATCC TTGACGCGAA TGCGGGCAAT TTCGGCGATA CGGAGAAGTG
     3781 TGTTGTAAGC AATTCCGAGG AAGGCGAGGT TTCGGATGTC CTGGCAACGA TCGGAATTTT
     3841 CCATAAGAGA ACGGACCTGA TCGAAGTCGG TTctgaaaat ttcgtcaagt cttaggattg
     3901 aatacattaa tatttaaact tacCTTTCGA AGGCGAGGGC TTGCTTGGCT CTCTCTCCAG
     3961 CATCAACATT TTCCTTGCGG ATACGTCTCA TTACGAGAGA TACGGCATTA GAATCTGATG
     4021 GGCGTGGAAG TCCAGATCGG CGATGGAGCA TATTGAGCTG TCCGAGATGT TGTTGGATCG
     4081 TCTTCACCGC CAATCCACGA GCTTGGAGGT AGAGCAAGTA GTCACGAACG TCTTCTGGCT
     4141 CGGCTGGGAA CCACTTGCGG TTGTTAAGCT TGCACCAGGC AGCCCAAGAA CGGCACACTG
     4201 AGAGAAGCAT CTTCCAGGTG TGCTCGGAGA AGGCTTGTCT GTCACGGAAC ATATCCATGA
     4261 GGTTCTTGCG AACTTCATCA CTTGTCGCGT CAACTGGAAG TGCTGGAAGA TTTTGATGAA
     4321 CAGTGAGAAG ATTTGACATa ttttcgaagt tttttagatg cactagaaca aagcgtgttg
     4381 gcttcctctg agcccgcttt ccttatatac ccgcattctg cagccttaca gaatgttcta
     4441 gaaggtccta gatgcattcg tttgaaaata ctcccggtgg gtgcaaagag acgcagacgg
     4501 aaaatgtatc tgggtctctt tattgtgtac actacttttc catgtaccga atgtgagtcg
     4561 ccctcctttt gcaacaagca gctcgaatgt tctagaaaaa ggtggaaaat agtataaata
     4621 ccgttgaaaa taaataccga acaacatttg ctctaattgt gaaattagaa atcttcaaac
     4681 tataatcatg tcactttacc actatttccg tccagctcaa cgttccgttt ttggtgatcG
     4741 TAagcttatc gataccgtcg acccgttaac cgggggcccg gtacccaatt cgccctatag
     4801 tgagtcgtat tacgcgcgct cactggccgt cgttttacaa cgtcgtgact gggaaaaccc
     4861 tggcgttacc caacttaatc gccttgcagc acatccccct ttcgccagct ggcgtaatag
     4921 cgaagaggcc cgcaccgatc gcccttccca acagttgcgc agcctgaatg gcgaatgggn
     4981 nnnnnnnnnn nnnnnnnnnn nnnnnnnnnn nnnnnnnnnn nnnnnnnnnn nnnnnnnnnn
     5041 nnnnnnnnnn nnnnnnnnnn nnnnnnnnnn nnnnnnnnnn nnnnnnnnnn nnnnnnnnnn
     5101 nnncnnnnnn nnnnnnnnnn nnnnnnnnnn nnnnnnnnnn nnnnnnnnnn nnnnnnnnnn
     5161 nnnnnnnnnn nnnnnnnnnn nnnnnnnnnn nnnnnannnn nnnnnnnnnn nnnnnnnnnn
     5221 nnnnnnnnnn nnnnnnnnnn nnnnnccttt gacgttggag tccacgttct ttnnnnnnnn
     5281 nnnnnnnnnn nnnnnnnnnn nnnnnnnnna ccctatctcg gtctattctt ttgatttata
     5341 agggattttg ccgatttcgg cctattggtt aaaaaatgag ctgatttaac aaaaatttaa
     5401 cgcgaatttt aacaaaatat taacgcttac aatttaggtg gcacttttcg gggaaatgtg
     5461 cgcggaaccc ctatttgttt atttttctaa atacattcaa atatgtatcc gctcatgaga
     5521 caataaccct gataaatgct tcaataatat tgaaaaagga agagtatgag tattcaacat
     5581 ttccgtgtcg cccttattcc cttttttgcg gcattttgcc ttcctgtttt tgctcaccca
     5641 gaaacgctgg tgaaagtaaa agatgctgaa gatcagttgg gtgcacgagt gggttacatc
     5701 gaactggatc tcaacagcgg taagatcctt gagagttttc gccccgaaga acgttttcca
     5761 atgatgagca cttttaaagt tctgctatgt ggcgcggtat tatcccgtat tgacgccggg
     5821 caagagcaac tcggtcgccg catacactat tctcagaatg acttggttga gtactcacca
     5881 gtcacagaaa agcatcttac ggatggcatg acagtaagag aattatgcag tgctgccata
     5941 accatgagtg ataacactgc ggccaactta cttctgacaa cgatcggagg accgaaggag
     6001 ctaaccgctt ttttgcacaa catgggggat catgtaactc gccttgatcg ttgggaaccg
     6061 gagctgaatg aagccatacc aaacgacgag cgtgacacca cgatgcctgt agcaatggca
     6121 acaacgttgc gcaaactatt aactggcgaa ctacttactc tagcttcccg gcaacaatta
     6181 atagactgga tggaggcgga taaagttgca ggaccacttc tgcgctcggc ccttccggct
     6241 ggctggttta ttgctgataa atctggagcc ggtgagcgtg ggtctcgcgg tatcattgca
     6301 gcactggggc cagatggtaa gccctcccgt atcgtagtta tctacacgac ggggagtcag
     6361 gcaactatgg atgaacgaaa tagacagatc gctgagatag gtgcctcact gattaagcat
     6421 tggtaactgt cagaccaagt ttactcatat atactttaga ttgatttaaa acttcatttt
     6481 taatttaaaa ggatctaggt gaagatcctt tttgataatc tcatgaccaa aatcccttaa
     6541 cgtgagtttt cgttccactg agcgtcagac cccgtagaaa agatcaaagg atcttcttga
     6601 gatccttttt ttctgcgcgt aatctgctgc ttgcaaacaa aaaaaccacc gctaccagcg
     6661 gtggtttgtt tgccggatca agagctacca actctttttc cgaaggtaac tggcttcagc
     6721 agagcgcaga taccaaatac tgtccttcta gtgtagccgt agttaggcca ccacttcaag
     6781 aactctgtag caccgcctac atacctcgct ctgctaatcc tgttaccagt ggctgctgcc
     6841 agtggcgata agtcgtgtct taccgggttg gactcaagac gatagttacc ggataaggcg
     6901 cagcggtcgg gctgaacggg gggttcgtgc acacagccca gcttggagcg aacgacctac
     6961 accgaactga gatacctaca gcgtgagcta tgagaaagcg ccacgcttcc cgaagggaga
     7021 aaggcggaca ggtatccggt aagcggcagg gtcggaacag gagagcgcac gagggagctt
     7081 ccagggggaa acgcctggta tctttatagt cctgtcgggt ttcgccacct ctgacttgag
     7141 cgtcgatttt tgtgatgctc gtcagggggg cggagcctat ggaaaaacgc cagcaacgcg
     7201 gcctttttac ggttcctggc cttttgctgg ccttttgctc acatgttctt tcctgcgtta
     7261 tcccctgatt ctgtggataa ccgtattacc gcctttgagt gagctgatac cgctcgccgc
     7321 agccgaacga ccgagcgcag cgagtcagtg agcgaggaag cggaattcgc ccaatacgca
     7381 aaccgcctct ccccgcgcgt tggccgattc attaatgcag ctggcacgac aggtttcccg
     7441 actggaaagc gggcagtgag cgcaacgcaa ttaatgtgag ttagctcact cattaggcac
     7501 cccaggcttt acactttatg cttccggctc gtatgttgtg tggaattgtg agcggataac
     7561 aatttcacac aggaaacagc tatgaccatg attacgccaa gcgcgcaatt aaccctcact
     7621 aaagggaaca aaagctggag ctccaccgcg gtggcggccg ctCTAGATGG ATAACTTCGT
     7681 ATAGCATACA TTATACGAAG TTATACGggc gaattggagc tccaccgcgg tggcggccgc
     7741 tctagaaCTA GTGGCGAAGA GCCTGCAggt aaccACGCGt tGCatGCTCT TCGGTAcccg
     7801 gGAAGTTCCT ATACtatttg aaGAATAGGA ACTTCtgcag gaattcgata tcGGT
//
