# Supplementary material for: NHR-23 activity is necessary for C. elegans developmental progression and apical extracellular matrix structure and function
Source: bioRxiv preprint, doi:10.1101/2021.10.27.465992, version 4 (2023-03-13)
Supplement: File S2 [file 465992_file11.zip › File S2/pJW1841 (promoterless NLS-mScarlet (dpi)-tbb-2 3'UTR).ape]

LOCUS       pJW1841__promote        3567 bp    DNA        circular     03-DEC-2020
DEFINITION  .
ACCESSION   
VERSION     
SOURCE      .
  ORGANISM  .
COMMENT     
COMMENT     
COMMENT     ApEinfo:methylated:1
FEATURES             Location/Qualifiers
     primer_bind     536..553
                     /locus_tag="M13-fwd"
                     /label="M13-fwd"
                     /ApEinfo_label="M13-fwd"
                     /ApEinfo_fwdcolor="cyan"
                     /ApEinfo_revcolor="green"
                     /ApEinfo_graphicformat="arrow_data {{0 1 2 0 0 -1} {} 0}
                     width 5 offset 0"
     primer_bind     complement(1828..1848)
                     /locus_tag="M13-rev"
                     /label="M13-rev"
                     /ApEinfo_label="M13-rev"
                     /ApEinfo_fwdcolor="cyan"
                     /ApEinfo_revcolor="green"
                     /ApEinfo_graphicformat="arrow_data {{0 1 2 0 0 -1} {} 0}
                     width 5 offset 0"
     misc_feature    607..763
                     /locus_tag="mScarlet"
                     /label="mScarlet"
                     /ApEinfo_label="mScarlet"
                     /ApEinfo_fwdcolor="#ff0000"
                     /ApEinfo_revcolor="green"
                     /ApEinfo_graphicformat="arrow_data {{0 1 2 0 0 -1} {} 0}
                     width 5 offset 0"
     primer_bind     complement(1808..1829)
                     /locus_tag="T7"
                     /label="T7"
                     /ApEinfo_label="T7"
                     /ApEinfo_fwdcolor="cyan"
                     /ApEinfo_revcolor="green"
                     /ApEinfo_graphicformat="arrow_data {{0 1 2 0 0 -1} {} 0}
                     width 5 offset 0"
     misc_feature    815..960
                     /locus_tag="mScarlet(1)"
                     /label="mScarlet(1)"
                     /ApEinfo_label="mScarlet"
                     /ApEinfo_fwdcolor="#ff0000"
                     /ApEinfo_revcolor="green"
                     /ApEinfo_graphicformat="arrow_data {{0 1 2 0 0 -1} {} 0}
                     width 5 offset 0"
     rep_origin      2837..3523
                     /locus_tag="ColE1 origin"
                     /label="ColE1 origin"
                     /ApEinfo_label="ColE1 origin"
                     /ApEinfo_fwdcolor="gray50"
                     /ApEinfo_revcolor="gray50"
                     /ApEinfo_graphicformat="arrow_data {{0 1 2 0 0 -1} {} 0}
                     width 5 offset 0"
     misc_feature    764..814
                     /locus_tag="mScarlet-I-GLO"
                     /label="mScarlet-I-GLO"
                     /ApEinfo_label="mScarlet-I-GLO"
                     /ApEinfo_fwdcolor="#ff6377"
                     /ApEinfo_revcolor="green"
                     /ApEinfo_graphicformat="arrow_data {{0 1 2 0 0 -1} {} 0}
                     width 5 offset 0"
     CDS             1961..2767
                     /locus_tag="KanR"
                     /label="KanR"
                     /ApEinfo_label="KanR"
                     /ApEinfo_fwdcolor="yellow"
                     /ApEinfo_revcolor="yellow"
                     /ApEinfo_graphicformat="arrow_data {{0 1 2 0 0 -1} {} 0}
                     width 5 offset 0"
     misc_feature    1012..1186
                     /locus_tag="mScarlet(2)"
                     /label="mScarlet(2)"
                     /ApEinfo_label="mScarlet"
                     /ApEinfo_fwdcolor="#ff0000"
                     /ApEinfo_revcolor="green"
                     /ApEinfo_graphicformat="arrow_data {{0 1 2 0 0 -1} {} 0}
                     width 5 offset 0"
     misc_recomb     570..576
                     /locus_tag="AttL1"
                     /label="AttL1"
                     /ApEinfo_label="AttL1"
                     /ApEinfo_fwdcolor="plum"
                     /ApEinfo_revcolor="plum"
                     /ApEinfo_graphicformat="arrow_data {{0 1 2 0 0 -1} {} 0}
                     width 5 offset 0"
     misc_recomb     570..576
                     /locus_tag="AttP1"
                     /label="AttP1"
                     /ApEinfo_label="AttP1"
                     /ApEinfo_fwdcolor="plum"
                     /ApEinfo_revcolor="plum"
                     /ApEinfo_graphicformat="arrow_data {{0 1 2 0 0 -1} {} 0}
                     width 5 offset 0"
     misc_feature    1187..1237
                     /locus_tag="mScarlet-I-GLO(1)"
                     /label="mScarlet-I-GLO(1)"
                     /ApEinfo_label="mScarlet-I-GLO"
                     /ApEinfo_fwdcolor="#ff6377"
                     /ApEinfo_revcolor="green"
                     /ApEinfo_graphicformat="arrow_data {{0 1 2 0 0 -1} {} 0}
                     width 5 offset 0"
     misc_feature    961..1011
                     /locus_tag="mScarlet-I-GLO(2)"
                     /label="mScarlet-I-GLO(2)"
                     /ApEinfo_label="mScarlet-I-GLO"
                     /ApEinfo_fwdcolor="#ff6377"
                     /ApEinfo_revcolor="green"
                     /ApEinfo_graphicformat="arrow_data {{0 1 2 0 0 -1} {} 0}
                     width 5 offset 0"
     misc_feature    1238..1455
                     /locus_tag="mScarlet(3)"
                     /label="mScarlet(3)"
                     /ApEinfo_label="mScarlet"
                     /ApEinfo_fwdcolor="#ff0000"
                     /ApEinfo_revcolor="green"
                     /ApEinfo_graphicformat="arrow_data {{0 1 2 0 0 -1} {} 0}
                     width 5 offset 0"
     terminator      1459..1790
                     /vntifkey="50"
                     /locus_tag="tbb-2\3'UTR"
                     /label="tbb-2\3'UTR"
                     /ApEinfo_label="tbb-2\3'UTR"
                     /ApEinfo_fwdcolor="#800040"
                     /ApEinfo_revcolor="green"
                     /ApEinfo_graphicformat="arrow_data {{0 1 2 0 0 -1} {} 0}
                     width 5 offset 0"
     misc_feature    577..579
                     /locus_tag="start codon"
                     /label="start codon"
                     /ApEinfo_label="start codon"
                     /ApEinfo_fwdcolor="#85dae9"
                     /ApEinfo_revcolor="#85dae9"
                     /ApEinfo_graphicformat="arrow_data {{0 1 2 0 0 -1} {} 0}
                     width 5 offset 0"
     misc_feature    580..600
                     /locus_tag="SV40 NLS"
                     /label="SV40 NLS"
                     /ApEinfo_label="SV40 NLS"
                     /ApEinfo_fwdcolor="#f58a5e"
                     /ApEinfo_revcolor="#f58a5e"
                     /ApEinfo_graphicformat="arrow_data {{0 1 2 0 0 -1} {} 0}
                     width 5 offset 0"
ORIGIN
        1 CTTTCCTGCG TTATCCCCTG ATTCTGTGGA TAACCGTATT ACCGCCTTTG AGTGAGCTGA
       61 TACCGCTCGC CGCAGCCGAA CGACCGAGCG CAGCGAGTCA GTGAGCGAGG AAGCGGAAGA
      121 GCGCCCAATA CGCAAACCGC CTCTCCCCGC GCGTTGGCCG ATTCATTAAT GCAGCTGGCA
      181 CGACAGGTTT CCCGACTGGA AAGCGGGCAG TGAGCGCAAC GCAATTAATA CGCGTACCGC
      241 TAGCCAGGAA GAGTTTGTAG AAACGCAAAA AGGCCATCCG TCAGGATGGC CTTCTGCTTA
      301 GTTTGATGCC TGGCAGTTTA TGGCGGGCGT CCTGCCCGCC ACCCTCCGGG CCGTTGCTTC
      361 ACAACGTTCA AATCCGCTCC CGGCGGATTT GTCCTACTCA GGAGAGCGTT CACCGACAAA
      421 CAACAGATAA AACGAAAGGC CCAGTCTTCC GACTGAGCCT TTCGTTTTAT TTGATGCCTG
      481 GCAGTTCCCT ACTCTCGCGT TAACGCTAGC ATGGATGTTT TCCCAGTCAC GACGTTGTAA
      541 AACGACGGCC AGTCTTAAGC TCGGGCCCCA AATAATatgc caaagaagaa gcgtaaggtc
      601 ctgcagATGG TCTCCAAGGG AGAGGCTGTC ATCAAGGAGT TCATGCGTTT CAAGGTCCAC
      661 ATGGAGGGAT CCATGAACGG ACACGAGTTC GAGATCGAGG GAGAGGGAGA GGGACGTCCA
      721 TACGAGGGAA CCCAAACCGC CAAGCTCAAG GTCACCAAGG GAGgtaagtt tgtgataatc
      781 caatttcaat tcgcaatggt catcgttttt tcagGACCAC TCCCATTCTC CTGGGACATC
      841 CTCTCCCCAC AATTCATGTA CGGATCCCGT GCCTTCATCA AGCACCCAGC CGACATCCCA
      901 GACTACTACA AGCAATCCTT CCCAGAGGGA TTCAAGTGGG AGCGTGTGAT GAACTTCGAG
      961 gtaagttttt actccgcttt taacaatggt tgtttgacat cattttttca gGACGGAGGA
     1021 GCCGTCACCG TCACCCAAGA CACCTCCCTC GAGGACGGAA CCCTCATCTA CAAGGTCAAG
     1081 CTCCGTGGAA CCAACTTCCC ACCAGACGGA CCAGTCATGC AAAAGAAGAC CATGGGATGG
     1141 GAGGCCTCCA CCGAGCGTCT CTACCCAGAG GACGGAGTCC TCAAAGgtaa gtttgatgaa
     1201 acggtttcgt cttatataca ctaatggtac ttttcagGAG ACATCAAGAT GGCCCTCCGT
     1261 CTCAAGGACG GAGGACGTTA CCTCGCCGAC TTCAAGACCA CCTACAAGGC CAAGAAGCCA
     1321 GTCCAAATGC CAGGAGCCTA CAACGTCGAC CGTAAGCTCG ACATCACCTC CCACAACGAG
     1381 GACTACACCG TCGTCGAGCA ATACGAGCGT TCCGAGGGAC GTCACTCCAC CGGAGGAATG
     1441 GACGAGCTCT ACAAGTAAga taaatgcaaa atcctttcaa gcattccctt cttctctatc
     1501 actcttcttt ctttttgtca aaaaattctc tcgctaattt atttgctttt ttaatgttat
     1561 tattttatga ctttttatag tcactgaaaa gtttgcatct gagtgaagtg aatgctatca
     1621 aaatgtgatt ctgtctgatg tactttcaca atctctcttc aattccattt tgaagtgctt
     1681 taaacccgaa aggttgagaa aaatgcgagc gctcaaatat ttgtattgtg ttcgttgagt
     1741 gacccaacaa aaagaggaaa ctttattgtg ccgccaagaa aaaagtctca GCCATCCAGC
     1801 TGATATCCCC TATAGTGAGT CGTATTACAT GGTCATAGCT GTTTCCTGGC AGCTCTGGCC
     1861 CGTGTCTCAA AATCTCTGAT GTTACATTGC ACAAGATAAA AATATATCAT CATGAACAAT
     1921 AAAACTGTCT GCTTACATAA ACAGTAATAC AAGGGGTGTT ATGAGCCATA TTCAACGGGA
     1981 AACGTCGAGG CCGCGATTAA ATTCCAACAT GGATGCTGAT TTATATGGGT ATAAATGGGC
     2041 TCGCGATAAT GTCGGGCAAT CAGGTGCGAC AATCTATCGC TTGTATGGGA AGCCCGATGC
     2101 GCCAGAGTTG TTTCTGAAAC ATGGCAAAGG TAGCGTTGCC AATGATGTTA CAGATGAGAT
     2161 GGTCAGACTA AACTGGCTGA CGGAATTTAT GCCTCTTCCG ACCATCAAGC ATTTTATCCG
     2221 TACTCCTGAT GATGCATGGT TACTCACCAC TGCGATCCCC GGAAAAACAG CATTCCAGGT
     2281 ATTAGAAGAA TATCCTGATT CAGGTGAAAA TATTGTTGAT GCGCTGGCAG TGTTCCTGCG
     2341 CCGGTTGCAT TCGATTCCTG TTTGTAATTG TCCTTTTAAC AGCGATCGCG TATTTCGTCT
     2401 CGCTCAGGCG CAATCACGAA TGAATAACGG TTTGGTTGAT GCGAGTGATT TTGATGACGA
     2461 GCGTAATGGC TGGCCTGTTG AACAAGTCTG GAAAGAAATG CATAAACTTT TGCCATTCTC
     2521 ACCGGATTCA GTCGTCACTC ATGGTGATTT CTCACTTGAT AACCTTATTT TTGACGAGGG
     2581 GAAATTAATA GGTTGTATTG ATGTTGGACG AGTCGGAATC GCAGACCGAT ACCAGGATCT
     2641 TGCCATCCTA TGGAACTGCC TCGGTGAGTT TTCTCCTTCA TTACAGAAAC GGCTTTTTCA
     2701 AAAATATGGT ATTGATAATC CTGATATGAA TAAATTGCAG TTTCATTTGA TGCTCGATGA
     2761 GTTTTTCTAA TCAGAATTGG TTAATTGGTT GTAACACTGG CAGAGCATTA CGCTGACTTG
     2821 ACGGGACGGC GCAAGCTCAT GACCAAAATC CCTTAACGTG AGTTACGCGT CGTTCCACTG
     2881 AGCGTCAGAC CCCGTAGAAA AGATCAAAGG ATCTTCTTGA GATCCTTTTT TTCTGCGCGT
     2941 AATCTGCTGC TTGCAAACAA AAAAACCACC GCTACCAGCG GTGGTTTGTT TGCCGGATCA
     3001 AGAGCTACCA ACTCTTTTTC CGAAGGTAAC TGGCTTCAGC AGAGCGCAGA TACCAAATAC
     3061 TGTTCTTCTA GTGTAGCCGT AGTTAGGCCA CCACTTCAAG AACTCTGTAG CACCGCCTAC
     3121 ATACCTCGCT CTGCTAATCC TGTTACCAGT GGCTGCTGCC AGTGGCGATA AGTCGTGTCT
     3181 TACCGGGTTG GACTCAAGAC GATAGTTACC GGATAAGGCG CAGCGGTCGG GCTGAACGGG
     3241 GGGTTCGTGC ACACAGCCCA GCTTGGAGCG AACGACCTAC ACCGAACTGA GATACCTACA
     3301 GCGTGAGCTA TGAGAAAGCG CCACGCTTCC CGAAGGGAGA AAGGCGGACA GGTATCCGGT
     3361 AAGCGGCAGG GTCGGAACAG GAGAGCGCAC GAGGGAGCTT CCAGGGGGAA ACGCCTGGTA
     3421 TCTTTATAGT CCTGTCGGGT TTCGCCACCT CTGACTTGAG CGTCGATTTT TGTGATGCTC
     3481 GTCAGGGGGG CGGAGCCTAT GGAAAAACGC CAGCAACGCG GCCTTTTTAC GGTTCCTGGC
     3541 CTTTTGCTGG CCTTTTGCTC ACATGTT   
//
