# Supplementary material for: NHR-23 activity is necessary for C. elegans developmental progression and apical extracellular matrix structure and function
Source: bioRxiv preprint, doi:10.1101/2021.10.27.465992, version 4 (2023-03-13)
Supplement: File S2 [file 465992_file11.zip › File S2/pJW2247 (Promoterless rde-1 CDS+3'UTR RMCE vector).ape]

LOCUS       pJW2247__Promote       11530 bp    DNA        circular     04-MAR-2021
DEFINITION  .
ACCESSION   
VERSION     
SOURCE      .
  ORGANISM  .
COMMENT     
COMMENT     
COMMENT     ApEinfo:methylated:1
FEATURES             Location/Qualifiers
     primer_bind     7608..7627
                     /locus_tag="T3"
                     /label="T3"
                     /ApEinfo_label="T3"
                     /ApEinfo_fwdcolor="#808000"
                     /ApEinfo_revcolor="#800040"
                     /ApEinfo_graphicformat="arrow_data {{0 1 2 0 0 -1} {} 0}
                     width 5 offset 0"
     CDS             join(1815..1955,2003..2836)
                     /locus_tag="SQT-1"
                     /label="SQT-1"
                     /ApEinfo_label="SQT-1"
                     /ApEinfo_fwdcolor="#00cccc"
                     /ApEinfo_revcolor="#006666"
                     /ApEinfo_graphicformat="arrow_data {{0 1 2 0 0 -1} {} 0}
                     width 5 offset 0"
     CDS             35..1060
                     /note="hygromycinR"
                     /locus_tag="hygR"
                     /label="hygR"
                     /ApEinfo_label="hygR"
                     /ApEinfo_fwdcolor="#006666"
                     /ApEinfo_revcolor="#006666"
                     /ApEinfo_graphicformat="arrow_data {{0 1 2 0 0 -1} {} 0}
                     width 5 offset 0"
     misc_feature    complement(11477..11510)
                     /locus_tag="FRT3"
                     /label="FRT3"
                     /ApEinfo_label="FRT3"
                     /ApEinfo_fwdcolor="#804000"
                     /ApEinfo_revcolor="#008040"
                     /ApEinfo_graphicformat="arrow_data {{0 1 2 0 0 -1} {} 0}
                     width 5 offset 0"
     misc_feature    7671..7704
                     /locus_tag="loxP"
                     /label="loxP"
                     /ApEinfo_label="loxP"
                     /ApEinfo_fwdcolor="#ff8000"
                     /ApEinfo_revcolor="#ff8000"
                     /ApEinfo_graphicformat="arrow_data {{0 1 2 0 0 -1} {} 0}
                     width 5 offset 0"
     3'UTR           complement(2874..3205)
                     /locus_tag="tbb-2 3'UTR"
                     /label="tbb-2 3'UTR"
                     /ApEinfo_label="tbb-2 3'UTR"
                     /ApEinfo_fwdcolor="#cc3333"
                     /ApEinfo_revcolor="#993333"
                     /ApEinfo_graphicformat="arrow_data {{0 1 2 0 0 -1} {} 0}
                     width 5 offset 0"
     primer_bind     7570..7590
                     /locus_tag="M13-rev"
                     /label="M13-rev"
                     /ApEinfo_label="M13-rev"
                     /ApEinfo_fwdcolor="#808000"
                     /ApEinfo_revcolor="#800040"
                     /ApEinfo_graphicformat="arrow_data {{0 1 2 0 0 -1} {} 0}
                     width 5 offset 0"
     misc_feature    11469..11471
                     /locus_tag="GG overlap site"
                     /label="GG overlap site"
                     /ApEinfo_label="GG overlap site"
                     /ApEinfo_fwdcolor="cyan"
                     /ApEinfo_revcolor="cyan"
                     /ApEinfo_graphicformat="arrow_data {{0 1 2 0 0 -1} {} 0}
                     width 5 offset 0"
     CDS             complement(join(3210..3450,3502..3872,3924..4339))
                     /locus_tag="Cre"
                     /label="Cre"
                     /ApEinfo_label="Cre"
                     /ApEinfo_fwdcolor="#6699cc"
                     /ApEinfo_revcolor="#006666"
                     /ApEinfo_graphicformat="arrow_data {{0 1 2 0 0 -1} {} 0}
                     width 5 offset 0"
     misc_feature    11462..11468
                     /locus_tag="SapI Insertion Site"
                     /label="SapI Insertion Site"
                     /ApEinfo_label="SapI Insertion Site"
                     /ApEinfo_fwdcolor="#ea17ff"
                     /ApEinfo_revcolor="#ea17ff"
                     /ApEinfo_graphicformat="arrow_data {{0 1 2 0 0 -1} {} 0}
                     width 5 offset 0"
     primer_bind     7708..7709
                     /locus_tag="T7"
                     /label="T7"
                     /ApEinfo_label="T7"
                     /ApEinfo_fwdcolor="#808000"
                     /ApEinfo_revcolor="#800040"
                     /ApEinfo_graphicformat="arrow_data {{0 1 2 0 0 -1} {} 0}
                     width 5 offset 0"
     terminator      1064..1444
                     /locus_tag="let-858 Terminator"
                     /label="let-858 Terminator"
                     /ApEinfo_label="let-858 Terminator"
                     /ApEinfo_fwdcolor="#cc0000"
                     /ApEinfo_revcolor="#cc0000"
                     /ApEinfo_graphicformat="arrow_data {{0 1 2 0 0 -1} {} 0}
                     width 5 offset 0"
     rep_origin      6521..7208
                     /locus_tag="ColE1 origin"
                     /label="ColE1 origin"
                     /ApEinfo_label="ColE1 origin"
                     /ApEinfo_fwdcolor="#808080"
                     /ApEinfo_revcolor="#808080"
                     /ApEinfo_graphicformat="arrow_data {{0 1 2 0 0 -1} {} 0}
                     width 5 offset 0"
     CDS             5764..6423
                     /locus_tag="AmpR"
                     /label="AmpR"
                     /ApEinfo_label="AmpR"
                     /ApEinfo_fwdcolor="#ff8000"
                     /ApEinfo_revcolor="#ff8000"
                     /ApEinfo_graphicformat="arrow_data {{0 1 2 0 0 -1} {} 0}
                     width 5 offset 0"
     3'UTR           2837..2873
                     /locus_tag="sqt-1 3'UTR"
                     /label="sqt-1 3'UTR"
                     /ApEinfo_label="sqt-1 3'UTR"
                     /ApEinfo_fwdcolor="#cc3333"
                     /ApEinfo_revcolor="#cc3333"
                     /ApEinfo_graphicformat="arrow_data {{0 1 2 0 0 -1} {} 0}
                     width 5 offset 0"
     promoter        1445..1814
                     /locus_tag="sqt-1p"
                     /label="sqt-1p"
                     /ApEinfo_label="sqt-1p"
                     /ApEinfo_fwdcolor="#33cc00"
                     /ApEinfo_revcolor="#33cc00"
                     /ApEinfo_graphicformat="arrow_data {{0 1 2 0 0 -1} {} 0}
                     width 5 offset 0"
     misc_feature    1..34
                     /locus_tag="FRT"
                     /label="FRT"
                     /ApEinfo_label="FRT"
                     /ApEinfo_fwdcolor="#800000"
                     /ApEinfo_revcolor="#008080"
                     /ApEinfo_graphicformat="arrow_data {{0 1 2 0 0 -1} {} 0}
                     width 5 offset 0"
     misc_binding    7542..7564
                     /locus_tag="LacO"
                     /label="LacO"
                     /ApEinfo_label="LacO"
                     /ApEinfo_fwdcolor="#6495ed"
                     /ApEinfo_revcolor="#6495ed"
                     /ApEinfo_graphicformat="arrow_data {{0 1 2 0 0 -1} {} 0}
                     width 5 offset 0"
     promoter        complement(4340..4739)
                     /locus_tag="hsp16-41 promoter"
                     /label="hsp16-41 promoter"
                     /ApEinfo_label="hsp16-41 promoter"
                     /ApEinfo_fwdcolor="#0080c0"
                     /ApEinfo_revcolor="#0080c0"
                     /ApEinfo_graphicformat="arrow_data {{0 1 2 0 0 -1} {} 0}
                     width 5 offset 0"
     primer_bind     complement(4822..4839)
                     /locus_tag="M13-fwd"
                     /label="M13-fwd"
                     /ApEinfo_label="M13-fwd"
                     /ApEinfo_fwdcolor="#808000"
                     /ApEinfo_revcolor="#800040"
                     /ApEinfo_graphicformat="arrow_data {{0 1 2 0 0 -1} {} 0}
                     width 5 offset 0"
     primer_bind     complement(4793..4813)
                     /locus_tag="T7(1)"
                     /label="T7(1)"
                     /ApEinfo_label="T7"
                     /ApEinfo_fwdcolor="#808000"
                     /ApEinfo_revcolor="#800040"
                     /ApEinfo_graphicformat="arrow_data {{0 1 2 0 0 -1} {} 0}
                     width 5 offset 0"
     rep_origin      4997..5303
                     /locus_tag="F1 ori"
                     /label="F1 ori"
                     /ApEinfo_label="F1 ori"
                     /ApEinfo_fwdcolor="#808080"
                     /ApEinfo_revcolor="#808080"
                     /ApEinfo_graphicformat="arrow_data {{0 1 2 0 0 -1} {} 0}
                     width 5 offset 0"
     CDS             4910..4978
                     /locus_tag="LacZ alpha"
                     /label="LacZ alpha"
                     /ApEinfo_label="LacZ alpha"
                     /ApEinfo_fwdcolor="#ff8000"
                     /ApEinfo_revcolor="#ff8000"
                     /ApEinfo_graphicformat="arrow_data {{0 1 2 0 0 -1} {} 0}
                     width 5 offset 0"
     misc_feature    11473..11478
                     /locus_tag="MCS"
                     /label="MCS"
                     /ApEinfo_label="MCS"
                     /ApEinfo_fwdcolor="cyan"
                     /ApEinfo_revcolor="green"
                     /ApEinfo_graphicformat="arrow_data {{0 1 2 0 0 -1} {} 0}
                     width 5 offset 0"
     misc_feature    7766..11461
                     /locus_tag="rde-1 (includes 3' UTR)"
                     /label="rde-1 (includes 3' UTR)"
                     /ApEinfo_label="rde-1 (includes 3' UTR)"
                     /ApEinfo_fwdcolor="cyan"
                     /ApEinfo_revcolor="green"
                     /ApEinfo_graphicformat="arrow_data {{0 0.5 0 1 2 0 0 -1 0
                     -0.5} {} 0} width 5 offset 0"
     misc_feature    7760..7764
                     /locus_tag="Sequence lost during Gibson c"
                     /label="Sequence lost during Gibson c"
                     /ApEinfo_label="Sequence lost during Gibson c"
                     /ApEinfo_fwdcolor="#ff2600"
                     /ApEinfo_revcolor="green"
                     /ApEinfo_graphicformat="arrow_data {{0 0.5 0 1 2 0 0 -1 0
                     -0.5} {} 0} width 5 offset 0"
     misc_feature    7749..7764
                     /locus_tag="Sequence replaced when promoter is Gibson
                     cloned in. Be sure to add an AT at 3' end of promoter to
                     reconstitute start codon"
                     /label="Sequence replaced when promoter is Gibson cloned
                     in. Be sure to add an AT at 3' end of promoter to
                     reconstitute start codon"
                     /ApEinfo_label="Sequence replaced when promoter is Gibson
                     cloned in. Be sure to add an AT at 3' end of promoter to
                     reconstitute start codon"
                     /ApEinfo_fwdcolor="#fefb00"
                     /ApEinfo_revcolor="green"
                     /ApEinfo_graphicformat="arrow_data {{0 0.5 0 1 2 0 0 -1 0
                     -0.5} {} 0} width 5 offset 0"
ORIGIN
        1 GAAGTTCCTA TTCtctagaa aGTATAGGAA CTTCATGAAA AAGCCTGAAC TCACCGCGAC
       61 GTCTGTCGAG AAGTTTCTGA TCGAAAAGTT CGACAGCGTC TCCGACCTGA TGCAGCTCTC
      121 GGAGGGCGAA GAATCTCGTG CTTTCAGCTT CGATGTAGGA GGGCGTGGAT ATGTCCTGCG
      181 GGTAAATAGC TGCGCCGATG GTTTCTACAA AGATCGTTAT GTTTATCGGC ACTTTGCATC
      241 GGCCGCGCTC CCGATTCCGG AAGTGCTTGA CATTGGGGAA TTCAGCGAGA GCCTGACCTA
      301 TTGCATCTCC CGCCGTGCAC AGGGTGTCAC GTTGCAAGAC CTGCCTGAAA CCGAACTGCC
      361 CGCTGTTCTG CAGCCGGTCG CGGAGGCCAT GGATGCGATC GCTGCGGCCG ATCTTAGCCA
      421 GACGAGCGGG TTCGGCCCAT TCGGACCGCA AGGAATCGGT CAATACACTA CATGGCGTGA
      481 TTTCATATGC GCGATTGCTG ATCCCCATGT GTATCACTGG CAAACTGTGA TGGACGACAC
      541 CGTCAGTGCG TCCGTCGCGC AGGCTCTCGA TGAGCTGATG CTTTGGGCCG AGGACTGCCC
      601 CGAAGTCCGG CACCTCGTGC ACGCGGATTT CGGCTCCAAC AATGTCCTGA CGGACAATGG
      661 CCGCATAACA GCGGTCATTG ACTGGAGCGA GGCGATGTTC GGGGATTCCC AATACGAGGT
      721 CGCCAACATC TTCTTCTGGA GGCCGTGGTT GGCTTGTATG GAGCAGCAGA CGCGCTACTT
      781 CGAGCGGAGG CATCCGGAGC TTGCAGGATC GCCGCGGCTC CGGGCGTATA TGCTCCGCAT
      841 TGGTCTTGAC CAACTCTATC AGAGCTTGGT TGACGGCAAT TTCGATGATG CAGCTTGGGC
      901 GCAGGGTCGA TGCGACGCAA TCGTCCGATC CGGAGCCGGG ACTGTCGGGC GTACACAAAT
      961 CGCCCGCAGA AGCGCGGCCG TCTGGACCGA TGGCTGTGTA GAAGTACTCG CCGATAGTGG
     1021 AAACCGACGC CCCAGCACTC GTCCGAGGGC AAAGGAATAG GCGGGATGAT CGACGCCaAC
     1081 GTCGTTGAAT TTTCAAATTT TAAATACTGA ATATTTGTTT TTTTTCCTAT TATTTATTTA
     1141 TTCTCTTTGT GTTTTTTTTC TTGCTTTCTA AAAAATTAAT TCAATCCAAA TCTAAacatt
     1201 tttttttctc tttccgtctc ccaattcgta ttccgctcct ctcatctgaa cacaatgtgc
     1261 aagtttattt atcttctcgc tttcatttca ttaggacgtg gggggaattg gtggaagggg
     1321 gaaacacaca aaaggatgat ggaaatgaaa taaggacaca caatatgcaa caacattcaa
     1381 ttcagaaata tggaggaagg tttaaaagaa aacataaaaa tatatagagg aggaaggaaa
     1441 ctagctgccc tcgattgtct atcttccatt ctcaccaagt ttcaacaact ttattcagtc
     1501 attcttctct ggttcatttc ccaaccaatc ttcccgaata aagcccatct gtcctttcgg
     1561 ccacattcct cacctacatc cgtactcctt atctcccgtt cttatccagt cttttatcgt
     1621 ctctgcgtct cgcacactgt ctcgtcggta atgtaaaaaa aaaacaaaaa aaacttgaaa
     1681 acttgcggaa agatttccta ataaaaggag acgaatccgg taggaaatcg acaagtctct
     1741 gcttctcgaa gactaggtga gttacatttc tttggccgaa ttattttgaa atcctaaatt
     1801 tgataatttc agagATGTCT GTAAAACTTG CGTGTTATGT GACGGCTTCG GTCACTGTCG
     1861 CCACTCTTAT GGTATGCTTC ATGACCATGT CAACCATCTA CTCGGAGGTT GATGGATTCA
     1921 GAGAGAAGCT TGATACCGAG ATGAATGTGT TCAGAgtgag ttaaattata ttttgaattt
     1981 taaataattt ttaattttct agCAATCTAC CAATGGATTG TGGAAGGACA TAGTTGTCAT
     2041 CGGAAGATCT AGCAAGCGTG TCCGTTGTCA ATATGAAGAG ACCAACGCTA CCCCAACTCC
     2101 ACATGCTGAT GGATCCCCAT CTGCTCCACC AGGTCAACCA CCAGCAGTTC CACCAGTCTT
     2161 CAACCAGCCA AAGACTCCAA ATGGAGCCAA TGGAAATGGA CCAACCTGCA ACTGCAATGC
     2221 TGATAACAAG TGCCCAGCTG GACCATCCGG ACCAAAGGGA GTTCCAGGAG TTCCAGGACT
     2281 CGACGGAGTT CCAGGACTTG ACGGTGTTCC AGGAGTTGGA GCTGATGATA TCGCTCCACA
     2341 ACGCGAGTCT GTCGGATGCT TCACTTGCCC ACAAGGACCA GTTGGACCAC CAGGAGCTCT
     2401 TGGAAGACCA GGACCACGTG GACTTCCAGG ACCAAGAGGA CAAAATGGAA ACCCAGGAAG
     2461 AGATGGACAA CCAGGACATC CAGGAGAGCA AGGATCATCC GGTCAAATCG GAAAGATCGG
     2521 AGAGCCAGGA CCACCAGGAG AGAAGGGACG CGACGCCGAG CATCCAATCG GAAGACCAGG
     2581 ACCAAAGGGA CCAAGAGGAG ATCAAGGACC AACAGGACCA GCTGGACAGA ACGGTCTTCA
     2641 CGGACCACCA GGAGAGCCAG GAACCGTTGG ACCAGAAGGA CCATCTGGAA AGCAAGGACG
     2701 TCAAGGACCA GACGGAACCC AGGGAGAGAC TGGACCAGAC GGAAGACCAG GAAAGGATGC
     2761 CGAGTACTGC CAGTGCCCAG ACAAGTCTCC ACCATCAGAG GCTGTCAACG CCAACCGTGG
     2821 ATACAGAAAT ATCTAAattg ttggtgtttt ctaataaaat atttgagatt cagtgagact
     2881 tttttcttgg cggcacaata aagtttcctc tttttgttgg gtcactcaac gaacacaata
     2941 caaatatttg agcgctcgca tttttctcaa cctttcgggt ttaaagcact tcaaaatgga
     3001 attgaagaga gattgtgaaa gtacatcaga cagaatcaca ttttgatagc attcacttca
     3061 ctcagatgca aacttttcag tgactataaa aagtcataaa ataataacat taaaaaagca
     3121 aataaattag cgagagaatt ttttgacaaa aagaaagaag agtgatagag aagaagggaa
     3181 tgcttgaaag gattttgcat ttatcttaAT CACCGTCTTC GAGAAGACGA ACCATGGCGC
     3241 CAGTTTCAGA ATCCAAGTTT CTAATATAGT TCATCACAAT GTTGACGTTG GTCCAACCTC
     3301 CGGCTTGCAT AATCTCTGGG ATGGAAACTC CAGCGCGAGC CATGTCACGG GCAGCTCCGA
     3361 CACGGGCGGA ATGTCCAGAC CAAGCCAAGT AACGTTGTCC GGAATCATCC TTGGCTCCGT
     3421 AGATGAGACG GTGGGTAGCT TCGAAGATTC ctgaaaattt attttcagct tattcttagc
     3481 taatatgttg tttaaactta cCTTCAAGAG CTCGAGTCGA GAGTTGTGAT GTTGCACTCG
     3541 GGGCAGCAAC TCCGTTCTTG CGAACACGAC AGAACAGGTA GTTGTTTGGA TCATCGGCGA
     3601 CTCCGGAAAC CGAAATCCAG CGCTCAACGA GCTTGGTAAC TCCAAGGGAG AGCGCTTTTT
     3661 CGACTCCGGC AGTCGAGACC AGCGTTTTTG TACGTCCGAT GTGGATGAGC ATTCTTCCTC
     3721 CGTCTGTGCG ACTAATATCC TTGACGCGAA TGCGGGCAAT TTCGGCGATA CGGAGAAGTG
     3781 TGTTGTAAGC AATTCCGAGG AAGGCGAGGT TTCGGATGTC CTGGCAACGA TCGGAATTTT
     3841 CCATAAGAGA ACGGACCTGA TCGAAGTCGG TTctgaaaat ttcgtcaagt cttaggattg
     3901 aatacattaa tatttaaact tacCTTTCGA AGGCGAGGGC TTGCTTGGCT CTCTCTCCAG
     3961 CATCAACATT TTCCTTGCGG ATACGTCTCA TTACGAGAGA TACGGCATTA GAATCTGATG
     4021 GGCGTGGAAG TCCAGATCGG CGATGGAGCA TATTGAGCTG TCCGAGATGT TGTTGGATCG
     4081 TCTTCACCGC CAATCCACGA GCTTGGAGGT AGAGCAAGTA GTCACGAACG TCTTCTGGCT
     4141 CGGCTGGGAA CCACTTGCGG TTGTTAAGCT TGCACCAGGC AGCCCAAGAA CGGCACACTG
     4201 AGAGAAGCAT CTTCCAGGTG TGCTCGGAGA AGGCTTGTCT GTCACGGAAC ATATCCATGA
     4261 GGTTCTTGCG AACTTCATCA CTTGTCGCGT CAACTGGAAG TGCTGGAAGA TTTTGATGAA
     4321 CAGTGAGAAG ATTTGACATa ttttcgaagt tttttagatg cactagaaca aagcgtgttg
     4381 gcttcctctg agcccgcttt ccttatatac ccgcattctg cagccttaca gaatgttcta
     4441 gaaggtccta gatgcattcg tttgaaaata ctcccggtgg gtgcaaagag acgcagacgg
     4501 aaaatgtatc tgggtctctt tattgtgtac actacttttc catgtaccga atgtgagtcg
     4561 ccctcctttt gcaacaagca gctcgaatgt tctagaaaaa ggtggaaaat agtataaata
     4621 ccgttgaaaa taaataccga acaacatttg ctctaattgt gaaattagaa atcttcaaac
     4681 tataatcatg tcactttacc actatttccg tccagctcaa cgttccgttt ttggtgatcG
     4741 TAagcttatc gataccgtcg acccgttaac cgggggcccg gtacccaatt cgccctatag
     4801 tgagtcgtat tacgcgcgct cactggccgt cgttttacaa cgtcgtgact gggaaaaccc
     4861 tggcgttacc caacttaatc gccttgcagc acatccccct ttcgccagct ggcgtaatag
     4921 cgaagaggcc cgcaccgatc gcccttccca acagttgcgc agcctgaatg gcgaatgggn
     4981 nnnnnnnnnn nnnnnnnnnn nnnnnnnnnn nnnnnnnnnn nnnnnnnnnn nnnnnnnnnn
     5041 nnnnnnnnnn nnnnnnnnnn nnnnnnnnnn nnnnnnnnnn nnnnnnnnnn nnnnnnnnnn
     5101 nnncnnnnnn nnnnnnnnnn nnnnnnnnnn nnnnnnnnnn nnnnnnnnnn nnnnnnnnnn
     5161 nnnnnnnnnn nnnnnnnnnn nnnnnnnnnn nnnnnannnn nnnnnnnnnn nnnnnnnnnn
     5221 nnnnnnnnnn nnnnnnnnnn nnnnnccttt gacgttggag tccacgttct ttnnnnnnnn
     5281 nnnnnnnnnn nnnnnnnnnn nnnnnnnnna ccctatctcg gtctattctt ttgatttata
     5341 agggattttg ccgatttcgg cctattggtt aaaaaatgag ctgatttaac aaaaatttaa
     5401 cgcgaatttt aacaaaatat taacgcttac aatttaggtg gcacttttcg gggaaatgtg
     5461 cgcggaaccc ctatttgttt atttttctaa atacattcaa atatgtatcc gctcatgaga
     5521 caataaccct gataaatgct tcaataatat tgaaaaagga agagtatgag tattcaacat
     5581 ttccgtgtcg cccttattcc cttttttgcg gcattttgcc ttcctgtttt tgctcaccca
     5641 gaaacgctgg tgaaagtaaa agatgctgaa gatcagttgg gtgcacgagt gggttacatc
     5701 gaactggatc tcaacagcgg taagatcctt gagagttttc gccccgaaga acgttttcca
     5761 atgatgagca cttttaaagt tctgctatgt ggcgcggtat tatcccgtat tgacgccggg
     5821 caagagcaac tcggtcgccg catacactat tctcagaatg acttggttga gtactcacca
     5881 gtcacagaaa agcatcttac ggatggcatg acagtaagag aattatgcag tgctgccata
     5941 accatgagtg ataacactgc ggccaactta cttctgacaa cgatcggagg accgaaggag
     6001 ctaaccgctt ttttgcacaa catgggggat catgtaactc gccttgatcg ttgggaaccg
     6061 gagctgaatg aagccatacc aaacgacgag cgtgacacca cgatgcctgt agcaatggca
     6121 acaacgttgc gcaaactatt aactggcgaa ctacttactc tagcttcccg gcaacaatta
     6181 atagactgga tggaggcgga taaagttgca ggaccacttc tgcgctcggc ccttccggct
     6241 ggctggttta ttgctgataa atctggagcc ggtgagcgtg ggtctcgcgg tatcattgca
     6301 gcactggggc cagatggtaa gccctcccgt atcgtagtta tctacacgac ggggagtcag
     6361 gcaactatgg atgaacgaaa tagacagatc gctgagatag gtgcctcact gattaagcat
     6421 tggtaactgt cagaccaagt ttactcatat atactttaga ttgatttaaa acttcatttt
     6481 taatttaaaa ggatctaggt gaagatcctt tttgataatc tcatgaccaa aatcccttaa
     6541 cgtgagtttt cgttccactg agcgtcagac cccgtagaaa agatcaaagg atcttcttga
     6601 gatccttttt ttctgcgcgt aatctgctgc ttgcaaacaa aaaaaccacc gctaccagcg
     6661 gtggtttgtt tgccggatca agagctacca actctttttc cgaaggtaac tggcttcagc
     6721 agagcgcaga taccaaatac tgtccttcta gtgtagccgt agttaggcca ccacttcaag
     6781 aactctgtag caccgcctac atacctcgct ctgctaatcc tgttaccagt ggctgctgcc
     6841 agtggcgata agtcgtgtct taccgggttg gactcaagac gatagttacc ggataaggcg
     6901 cagcggtcgg gctgaacggg gggttcgtgc acacagccca gcttggagcg aacgacctac
     6961 accgaactga gatacctaca gcgtgagcta tgagaaagcg ccacgcttcc cgaagggaga
     7021 aaggcggaca ggtatccggt aagcggcagg gtcggaacag gagagcgcac gagggagctt
     7081 ccagggggaa acgcctggta tctttatagt cctgtcgggt ttcgccacct ctgacttgag
     7141 cgtcgatttt tgtgatgctc gtcagggggg cggagcctat ggaaaaacgc cagcaacgcg
     7201 gcctttttac ggttcctggc cttttgctgg ccttttgctc acatgttctt tcctgcgtta
     7261 tcccctgatt ctgtggataa ccgtattacc gcctttgagt gagctgatac cgctcgccgc
     7321 agccgaacga ccgagcgcag cgagtcagtg agcgaggaag cggaattcgc ccaatacgca
     7381 aaccgcctct ccccgcgcgt tggccgattc attaatgcag ctggcacgac aggtttcccg
     7441 actggaaagc gggcagtgag cgcaacgcaa ttaatgtgag ttagctcact cattaggcac
     7501 cccaggcttt acactttatg cttccggctc gtatgttgtg tggaattgtg agcggataac
     7561 aatttcacac aggaaacagc tatgaccatg attacgccaa gcgcgcaatt aaccctcact
     7621 aaagggaaca aaagctggag ctccaccgcg gtggcggccg ctCTAGATGG ATAACTTCGT
     7681 ATAGCATACA TTATACGAAG TTATACGggc gaattggagc tccaccgcgg tggcggccgc
     7741 tctagaaCGT ACGatgccac ctagGTCCTC GAATTTTCCC GAATTGGAAA AAGGATTTTA
     7801 TCGTCATTCT CTCGATCCGg tatgatcaat tattagcagc tataagatat ataagtttga
     7861 tattaatatt atagGAGATG AAATGGCTTG CGAGGCCCAC TGGTAAATGC GACGGCAAAT
     7921 TCTATGAGAA GAAAGTACTT CTTTTGGTAA ATTGGTTCAA GTTCTCCAGC AAAATTTACG
     7981 ATCGGGAATA CTACGAGTAT GAAGTGAAAA TGACAAAGGA AGTATTGAAT AGAAAACCAG
     8041 GAAAACCTTT CCCAAAAAAG ACAGAAATTC CAATgtaagt gcttgtaaat tagtcaaaac
     8101 taattttatt tttcagTCCC GATCGTGCAA AACTCTTCTG GCAACATCTT CGGCATGAGA
     8161 AGAAGCAGAC AGATTTTATT CTCGAAGACT ATGTTTTTGA TGAAAAGGAC ACTGTTTATA
     8221 GTGTTTGTCG ACTGAACACT GTCACATCAA AAATGCTGGT TTCGGAGAAA GTAGTAAAAA
     8281 AGGATTCGGA GAAAAAAGAT GAAAAGGATT TGGAGAAAAA AATCTTATAC ACAATGATAC
     8341 TTACCTATCG TAAAAAATTT CACCTGAACT TTAGTCGAGA AAATCCGGAA AAAGACGAAG
     8401 AAGCGAATCG GAGTTACAAA TTCCTGAAGg tttatgaaaa acacgcatta taacaaacaa
     8461 aattagcttt cagAATGTTA TGACCCAGAA AGTTCGCTAC GCGCCTTTTG TGAACGAGGA
     8521 GATTAAAGTg tgagttgcaa taataataat aataatcacc tcaactcatt tatatatttt
     8581 aagACAATTC GCGAAAAATT TTGTGTACGA TAATAATTCA ATTCTGCGAG TTCCTGAATC
     8641 GTTTCACGAT CCAAACAGAT TCGAACAATC ATTAGAAGTA GCACCAAGAA TCGAAGCATG
     8701 GTTTGGAATT TACATTGGAA TCAAAGAATT GTTCGATGGT GAACCTGTGC TCAATTTTGC
     8761 AAgtaagttt gagaaactgc gataaaaaat catgtgattt ttgttgaagT TGTCGATAAA
     8821 CTATTCTACA ATGCACCGAA AATGTCTCTT CTGGATTATC TTCTCCTAAT TGTCGACCCC
     8881 CAGTCGTGTA ACGATGATGT ACGAAAAGAT CTTAAAACAA AACTGATGGC GGGAAAAATG
     8941 ACAATCAGAC AAGCCGCGCG GCCAAGAATT CGACAATTAT TGGAAAATTT GAAGCTGAAA
     9001 TGCGCAGAAG TTTGGGATAA CGAAATgtta gtttaaatta ttcaaacaat taatatacaa
     9061 attgattttc agGTCGAGAT TGACAGAACG ACATCTGACA TTTCTAGATT TGTGCGAGGA
     9121 AAACTCTCTT GTTTATAAAG TCACTGGTAA ATCGGACAGA GGAAGAAATG CAAAAAAGTA
     9181 CGATACTACA TTGTTCAAAA TCTATGAGGA AAACAAAAAG TTCATTGAGT TTCCCCACCT
     9241 ACCACTAGTC AAAGTTAAAA GTGGAGCAAA AGAATACGCT GTACCAATGG AACATCTTGA
     9301 AGTTCATGAG AAGCCACAAA GATACAAGAA TCGAATTGAT CTGGTGATGC AAGACAAGTT
     9361 TCTAAAGCGA GCTACACGAA AACCTCACGA CTACAAAGAA AATACCCTAA AAATGCTGAA
     9421 AGAATTGGAT TTCTCTTCTG AAGAGCTAAA TTTTGTTGAA AGATTTGGAT TATGCTCCAA
     9481 ACTTCAGATG ATCGAATGTC CAGGAAAGGT TTTGAAAGAG CCAATGCTTG TGAATAGTGT
     9541 AAATGAACAA ATTAAAATGA CACCAGTGAT TCGTGGATTT CAAGAAAAAC AATTGAATGT
     9601 GGTTCCCGAA AAAGAACTTT GCTGTGCTGT TTTTGTAGTC AACGAAACAG CGGGAAATCC
     9661 ATGCTTAGAA GAGAACGACG TTGTgtaagt gttttctacg tagattattc cgaaatattt
     9721 tcagTAAGTT CTACACCGAA CTAATTGGTG GTTGCAAGTT CCGTGGAATA CGAATTGGTG
     9781 CCAATGAAAA CAGAGGAGCG CAATCTATTA TGTACGACGC GACGAAAAAT GAATATGCCg
     9841 taagtttcag aaaattgaaa gtttttaaat atcatattta cagTTCTACA AAAATTGTAC
     9901 ACTAAATACC GGAATCGGTA GATTTGAAAT AGCCGCAACA GAAGCGAAGA ATATGTTTGA
     9961 ACGTCTTCCC GATAAAGAAC AAAAAGTCTT AATGTTCATT ATCATTTCCA AACGACAACT
    10021 GAATGCTTAC GGTTTTGTGA AACATTATTG CGATCACACC ATCGGTGTAG CTAATCAGCA
    10081 TATTACTTCT GAAACAGTCA CAAAAGCTTT GGCATCACTA AGGCACGAGA AAGGATCAAA
    10141 ACGAATTTTC TATCAAATTG CATTGAAAAT CAACGCGAAA TTAGGAGGTA TTAACCAGGA
    10201 GCTTGACTGG TCAGAAATTG CAGAAATATC ACCAGAAGAA AAAGAAAGAC GGAAAACAAT
    10261 GCCATTAACT ATGTATGTTG GAATTGATGT AACTCATCCA ACCTCCTACA GTGGAATTGA
    10321 TTATTCTATA GCGGCTGTAG TAGCGAGTAT CAATCCAGGT GGAACTATCT ATCGAAATAT
    10381 GATTGTGACT CAAGAAGAAT GTCGTCCCGG TGAGCGTGCA GTGGCTCATG GACGGGAAAG
    10441 AACAGATATT TTGGAAGCAA AGTTCGTGAA ATTGCTCAGA GAATTCGCAG AAgtgagttg
    10501 tcttgagtat ttaaaagatc tctgggattt ttaatttttt tgtaaacttt cagAACAACG
    10561 ACAATCGAGC ACCAGCGCAT ATTGTAGTCT ATCGAGACGG AGTTAGCGAT TCGGAGATGC
    10621 TACGTGTTAG TCATGATGAG CTTCGATCTT TAAAAAGCGA AGTAAAACAA TTCATGTCGG
    10681 AACGGGATGG AGAAGATCCA GAGCCGAAGT ACACGTTCAT TGTGATTCAG AAAAGACACA
    10741 ATACACGATT GCTTCGAAGA ATGGAAAAAG ATAAGCCAGT GGTCAATAAA GATCTTACTC
    10801 CTGCTGAAAC AGATGTCGCT GTTGCTGCTG TTAAACAATG GGAGGAGGAT ATGAAAGAAA
    10861 GCAAAGAAAC TGGAATTGTG AACCCATCAT CCGGAACAAC TGTGGATAAA CTTATCGTTT
    10921 CGAAATACAA ATTCGATTTT TTCTTGGCAT CTCATCATGG TGTCCTTGGT ACATCTCGTC
    10981 CAGGACATTA CACTGTTATG TATGACGATA AAGGAATGAG CCAAGATGAA GTCTATgtaa
    11041 gcgttttgaa tagcagttag cgattttagg attttgtaat ccgcatatag ttattataaa
    11101 aaaatgtttc agAAAATGAC CTACGGACTT GCTTTTCTCT CTGCTAGATG TCGAAAACCC
    11161 ATCTCGTTGC CTGTTCCGGT TCATTATGCT CATTTATCAT GTGAAAAAGC GAAAGAGCTT
    11221 TATCGAACTT ACAAGGAACA TTACATCGGT GACTATGCAC AGCCACGGAC TCGACACGAA
    11281 ATGGAACATT TTCTCCAAAC TAACGTGAAG TACCCTGGAA TGTCGTTCGC ATAAcatttt
    11341 gcaaaagtgt cgcccgtttc aatcaaattt ttcaattgta gatattgtac ttactttttt
    11401 ttaaagcccg gtttcaaaaa ttcattccat gactaacgtt ttcataaatt acttgaaatt
    11461 tCTCTTCGGT AcccggGAAG TTCCTATACt atttgaaGAA TAGGAACTTC tgcaggaatt
    11521 cgatatcGGT     
//
