# Supplementary material for: NHR-23 activity is necessary for C. elegans developmental progression and apical extracellular matrix structure and function
Source: bioRxiv preprint, doi:10.1101/2021.10.27.465992, version 4 (2023-03-13)
Supplement: File S2 [file 465992_file11.zip › File S2/pJW1940(SCM min+pes-10 NLS-mScarlet (dpi)-tbb-2 3'UTR).ape]

LOCUS       pJW1940_SCM_min_        4442 bp ds-DNA     circular     10-APR-2019
DEFINITION  .
ACCESSION   
VERSION     
SOURCE      .
  ORGANISM  .
COMMENT     pJW1841 (promoterless NLS-mScarlet (dpi)-tbb-2 3'UTR) from 1 to
            3567
COMMENT     
COMMENT     ApEinfo:methylated:1
FEATURES             Location/Qualifiers
     primer_bind     536..553
                     /locus_tag="M13-fwd"
                     /label="M13-fwd"
                     /ApEinfo_label="M13-fwd"
                     /ApEinfo_fwdcolor="cyan"
                     /ApEinfo_revcolor="green"
                     /ApEinfo_graphicformat="arrow_data {{0 1 2 0 0 -1} {} 0}
                     width 5 offset 0"
     misc_feature    577..1149
                     /locus_tag="scm promoter"
                     /label="scm promoter"
                     /ApEinfo_label="scm promoter"
                     /ApEinfo_fwdcolor="cyan"
                     /ApEinfo_revcolor="cyan"
                     /ApEinfo_graphicformat="arrow_data {{0 1 2 0 0 -1} {} 0}
                     width 5 offset 0"
     primer_bind     complement(2703..2723)
                     /locus_tag="M13-rev"
                     /label="M13-rev"
                     /ApEinfo_label="M13-rev"
                     /ApEinfo_fwdcolor="cyan"
                     /ApEinfo_revcolor="green"
                     /ApEinfo_graphicformat="arrow_data {{0 1 2 0 0 -1} {} 0}
                     width 5 offset 0"
     misc_feature    1311..1333
                     /locus_tag="pes10.Tsa"
                     /label="pes10.Tsa"
                     /ApEinfo_label="pes10.Tsa"
                     /ApEinfo_fwdcolor="#996633"
                     /ApEinfo_revcolor="#996633"
                     /ApEinfo_graphicformat="arrow_data {{0 1 2 0 0 -1} {} 0}
                     width 5 offset 0"
     misc_feature    1482..1638
                     /locus_tag="mScarlet"
                     /label="mScarlet"
                     /ApEinfo_label="mScarlet"
                     /ApEinfo_fwdcolor="#ff0000"
                     /ApEinfo_revcolor="green"
                     /ApEinfo_graphicformat="arrow_data {{0 1 2 0 0 -1} {} 0}
                     width 5 offset 0"
     misc_feature    1150..1174
                     /locus_tag="pes10.delta-181"
                     /label="pes10.delta-181"
                     /ApEinfo_label="pes10.delta-181"
                     /ApEinfo_fwdcolor="#996633"
                     /ApEinfo_revcolor="#996633"
                     /ApEinfo_graphicformat="arrow_data {{0 1 2 0 0 -1} {} 0}
                     width 5 offset 0"
     primer_bind     complement(2683..2704)
                     /locus_tag="T7"
                     /label="T7"
                     /ApEinfo_label="T7"
                     /ApEinfo_fwdcolor="cyan"
                     /ApEinfo_revcolor="green"
                     /ApEinfo_graphicformat="arrow_data {{0 1 2 0 0 -1} {} 0}
                     width 5 offset 0"
     misc_feature    1155..1335
                     /locus_tag="pes-10 minimal promoter"
                     /label="pes-10 minimal promoter"
                     /ApEinfo_label="pes-10 minimal promoter"
                     /ApEinfo_fwdcolor="#59ff08"
                     /ApEinfo_revcolor="green"
                     /ApEinfo_graphicformat="arrow_data {{0 1 2 0 0 -1} {} 0}
                     width 5 offset 0"
     misc_feature    1690..1835
                     /locus_tag="mScarlet(1)"
                     /label="mScarlet(1)"
                     /ApEinfo_label="mScarlet"
                     /ApEinfo_fwdcolor="#ff0000"
                     /ApEinfo_revcolor="green"
                     /ApEinfo_graphicformat="arrow_data {{0 1 2 0 0 -1} {} 0}
                     width 5 offset 0"
     rep_origin      3712..4398
                     /locus_tag="ColE1 origin"
                     /label="ColE1 origin"
                     /ApEinfo_label="ColE1 origin"
                     /ApEinfo_fwdcolor="gray50"
                     /ApEinfo_revcolor="gray50"
                     /ApEinfo_graphicformat="arrow_data {{0 1 2 0 0 -1} {} 0}
                     width 5 offset 0"
     misc_feature    1639..1689
                     /locus_tag="mScarlet-I-GLO"
                     /label="mScarlet-I-GLO"
                     /ApEinfo_label="mScarlet-I-GLO"
                     /ApEinfo_fwdcolor="#ff6377"
                     /ApEinfo_revcolor="green"
                     /ApEinfo_graphicformat="arrow_data {{0 1 2 0 0 -1} {} 0}
                     width 5 offset 0"
     CDS             2836..3642
                     /locus_tag="KanR"
                     /label="KanR"
                     /ApEinfo_label="KanR"
                     /ApEinfo_fwdcolor="yellow"
                     /ApEinfo_revcolor="yellow"
                     /ApEinfo_graphicformat="arrow_data {{0 1 2 0 0 -1} {} 0}
                     width 5 offset 0"
     misc_feature    1887..2061
                     /locus_tag="mScarlet(2)"
                     /label="mScarlet(2)"
                     /ApEinfo_label="mScarlet"
                     /ApEinfo_fwdcolor="#ff0000"
                     /ApEinfo_revcolor="green"
                     /ApEinfo_graphicformat="arrow_data {{0 1 2 0 0 -1} {} 0}
                     width 5 offset 0"
     misc_recomb     570..576
                     /locus_tag="AttL1"
                     /label="AttL1"
                     /ApEinfo_label="AttL1"
                     /ApEinfo_fwdcolor="plum"
                     /ApEinfo_revcolor="plum"
                     /ApEinfo_graphicformat="arrow_data {{0 1 2 0 0 -1} {} 0}
                     width 5 offset 0"
     misc_recomb     570..576
                     /locus_tag="AttP1"
                     /label="AttP1"
                     /ApEinfo_label="AttP1"
                     /ApEinfo_fwdcolor="plum"
                     /ApEinfo_revcolor="plum"
                     /ApEinfo_graphicformat="arrow_data {{0 1 2 0 0 -1} {} 0}
                     width 5 offset 0"
     misc_feature    2062..2112
                     /locus_tag="mScarlet-I-GLO(1)"
                     /label="mScarlet-I-GLO(1)"
                     /ApEinfo_label="mScarlet-I-GLO"
                     /ApEinfo_fwdcolor="#ff6377"
                     /ApEinfo_revcolor="green"
                     /ApEinfo_graphicformat="arrow_data {{0 1 2 0 0 -1} {} 0}
                     width 5 offset 0"
     misc_feature    1836..1886
                     /locus_tag="mScarlet-I-GLO(2)"
                     /label="mScarlet-I-GLO(2)"
                     /ApEinfo_label="mScarlet-I-GLO"
                     /ApEinfo_fwdcolor="#ff6377"
                     /ApEinfo_revcolor="green"
                     /ApEinfo_graphicformat="arrow_data {{0 1 2 0 0 -1} {} 0}
                     width 5 offset 0"
     misc_feature    2113..2330
                     /locus_tag="mScarlet(3)"
                     /label="mScarlet(3)"
                     /ApEinfo_label="mScarlet"
                     /ApEinfo_fwdcolor="#ff0000"
                     /ApEinfo_revcolor="green"
                     /ApEinfo_graphicformat="arrow_data {{0 1 2 0 0 -1} {} 0}
                     width 5 offset 0"
     terminator      2334..2665
                     /vntifkey="50"
                     /locus_tag="tbb-2\3'UTR"
                     /label="tbb-2\3'UTR"
                     /ApEinfo_label="tbb-2\3'UTR"
                     /ApEinfo_fwdcolor="#800040"
                     /ApEinfo_revcolor="green"
                     /ApEinfo_graphicformat="arrow_data {{0 1 2 0 0 -1} {} 0}
                     width 5 offset 0"
     misc_feature    1452..1454
                     /locus_tag="start codon"
                     /label="start codon"
                     /ApEinfo_label="start codon"
                     /ApEinfo_fwdcolor="#85dae9"
                     /ApEinfo_revcolor="#85dae9"
                     /ApEinfo_graphicformat="arrow_data {{0 1 2 0 0 -1} {} 0}
                     width 5 offset 0"
     misc_feature    1455..1475
                     /locus_tag="SV40 NLS"
                     /label="SV40 NLS"
                     /ApEinfo_label="SV40 NLS"
                     /ApEinfo_fwdcolor="#f58a5e"
                     /ApEinfo_revcolor="#f58a5e"
                     /ApEinfo_graphicformat="arrow_data {{0 1 2 0 0 -1} {} 0}
                     width 5 offset 0"
ORIGIN
        1 CTTTCCTGCG TTATCCCCTG ATTCTGTGGA TAACCGTATT ACCGCCTTTG AGTGAGCTGA
       61 TACCGCTCGC CGCAGCCGAA CGACCGAGCG CAGCGAGTCA GTGAGCGAGG AAGCGGAAGA
      121 GCGCCCAATA CGCAAACCGC CTCTCCCCGC GCGTTGGCCG ATTCATTAAT GCAGCTGGCA
      181 CGACAGGTTT CCCGACTGGA AAGCGGGCAG TGAGCGCAAC GCAATTAATA CGCGTACCGC
      241 TAGCCAGGAA GAGTTTGTAG AAACGCAAAA AGGCCATCCG TCAGGATGGC CTTCTGCTTA
      301 GTTTGATGCC TGGCAGTTTA TGGCGGGCGT CCTGCCCGCC ACCCTCCGGG CCGTTGCTTC
      361 ACAACGTTCA AATCCGCTCC CGGCGGATTT GTCCTACTCA GGAGAGCGTT CACCGACAAA
      421 CAACAGATAA AACGAAAGGC CCAGTCTTCC GACTGAGCCT TTCGTTTTAT TTGATGCCTG
      481 GCAGTTCCCT ACTCTCGCGT TAACGCTAGC ATGGATGTTT TCCCAGTCAC GACGTTGTAA
      541 AACGACGGCC AGTCTTAAGC TCGGGCCCCA AATAATctag ttcacagtgg tggtttcgga
      601 gagtttgacc aaaaaagacg gccaaatatc acataaatta ggacagggct cgggccgatt
      661 tgaagttggg gggacggaga gagagagaga gatgggtacc aataacacac agaaaataga
      721 agctcccagt gccatcaaac aatcaaattc tatttaacaa aattaaaacg gctgcgtgga
      781 ttattgtggc tgttggttaa gaatatttta atgggggaaa gggatttaca cattttggag
      841 gagaagggaa tttggacatg taagttgtgc aattaggtct tggaaagctg gttggatagc
      901 cagtcaagtc cttcgtagag tccatgtcct tgagttgcac atgtagcttg gatgtaccac
      961 tgaaaatttt tcatttacat tataaatttg gaaacaattt tatttattcc gtgagtggac
     1021 aatcttttat tcgatcagat taatacgctt gtccggtttc aaattttgat cgtctatgca
     1081 gataagacta aacagagaac ggaatctcga ataccactca cctgtcttga gcggagattg
     1141 tgaagtccaG ATCGATTTTT TGCAAATTAC GAGCGTTGTA GGGGGCGGAg CGATAGGTCC
     1201 TATAGGTTTT gGTATATCAT CATTCATTCA TTCATTGGTA CATTCATTTA CCCACCTTCC
     1261 TCTTTCTGAG CTTCTCTGGA GTTCTGTGCT TCCTTTTTCC CTTATCTTTA TACTGTAATT
     1321 TTTAACTTTC AGgcattgat tgGATCCCCG GGATTGGCCA AAGGACCCAA AGgtatgttt
     1381 cgaatgatac taacataaca tagaacattt tcagGAGGAC CCTTGCTTGG AGGGTACCGA
     1441 GCTCAGAAAA Aatgccaaag aagaagcgta aggtcctgca gATGGTCTCC AAGGGAGAGG
     1501 CTGTCATCAA GGAGTTCATG CGTTTCAAGG TCCACATGGA GGGATCCATG AACGGACACG
     1561 AGTTCGAGAT CGAGGGAGAG GGAGAGGGAC GTCCATACGA GGGAACCCAA ACCGCCAAGC
     1621 TCAAGGTCAC CAAGGGAGgt aagtttgtga taatccaatt tcaattcgca atggtcatcg
     1681 ttttttcagG ACCACTCCCA TTCTCCTGGG ACATCCTCTC CCCACAATTC ATGTACGGAT
     1741 CCCGTGCCTT CATCAAGCAC CCAGCCGACA TCCCAGACTA CTACAAGCAA TCCTTCCCAG
     1801 AGGGATTCAA GTGGGAGCGT GTGATGAACT TCGAGgtaag tttttactcc gcttttaaca
     1861 atggttgttt gacatcattt tttcagGACG GAGGAGCCGT CACCGTCACC CAAGACACCT
     1921 CCCTCGAGGA CGGAACCCTC ATCTACAAGG TCAAGCTCCG TGGAACCAAC TTCCCACCAG
     1981 ACGGACCAGT CATGCAAAAG AAGACCATGG GATGGGAGGC CTCCACCGAG CGTCTCTACC
     2041 CAGAGGACGG AGTCCTCAAA Ggtaagtttg atgaaacggt ttcgtcttat atacactaat
     2101 ggtacttttc agGAGACATC AAGATGGCCC TCCGTCTCAA GGACGGAGGA CGTTACCTCG
     2161 CCGACTTCAA GACCACCTAC AAGGCCAAGA AGCCAGTCCA AATGCCAGGA GCCTACAACG
     2221 TCGACCGTAA GCTCGACATC ACCTCCCACA ACGAGGACTA CACCGTCGTC GAGCAATACG
     2281 AGCGTTCCGA GGGACGTCAC TCCACCGGAG GAATGGACGA GCTCTACAAG TAAgataaat
     2341 gcaaaatcct ttcaagcatt cccttcttct ctatcactct tctttctttt tgtcaaaaaa
     2401 ttctctcgct aatttatttg cttttttaat gttattattt tatgactttt tatagtcact
     2461 gaaaagtttg catctgagtg aagtgaatgc tatcaaaatg tgattctgtc tgatgtactt
     2521 tcacaatctc tcttcaattc cattttgaag tgctttaaac ccgaaaggtt gagaaaaatg
     2581 cgagcgctca aatatttgta ttgtgttcgt tgagtgaccc aacaaaaaga ggaaacttta
     2641 ttgtgccgcc aagaaaaaag tctcaGCCAT CCAGCTGATA TCCCCTATAG TGAGTCGTAT
     2701 TACATGGTCA TAGCTGTTTC CTGGCAGCTC TGGCCCGTGT CTCAAAATCT CTGATGTTAC
     2761 ATTGCACAAG ATAAAATAAT ATCATCATGA ACAATAAAAC TGTCTGCTTA CATAAACAGT
     2821 AATACAAGGG GTGTTATGAG CCATATTCAA CGGGAAACGT CGAGGCCGCG ATTAAATTCC
     2881 AACATGGATG CTGATTTATA TGGGTATAAA TGGGCTCGCG ATAATGTCGG GCAATCAGGT
     2941 GCGACAATCT ATCGCTTGTA TGGGAAGCCC GATGCGCCAG AGTTGTTTCT GAAACATGGC
     3001 AAAGGTAGCG TTGCCAATGA TGTTACAGAT GAGATGGTCA GACTAAACTG GCTGACGGAA
     3061 TTTATGCCTC TTCCGACCAT CAAGCATTTT ATCCGTACTC CTGATGATGC ATGGTTACTC
     3121 ACCACTGCGA TCCCCGGAAA AACAGCATTC CAGGTATTAG AAGAATATCC TGATTCAGGT
     3181 GAAAATATTG TTGATGCGCT GGCAGTGTTC CTGCGCCGGT TGCATTCGAT TCCTGTTTGT
     3241 AATTGTCCTT TTAACAGCGA TCGCGTATTT CGTCTCGCTC AGGCGCAATC ACGAATGAAT
     3301 AACGGTTTGG TTGATGCGAG TGATTTTGAT GACGAGCGTA ATGGCTGGCC TGTTGAACAA
     3361 GTCTGGAAAG AAATGCATAA ACTTTTGCCA TTCTCACCGG ATTCAGTCGT CACTCATGGT
     3421 GATTTCTCAC TTGATAACCT TATTTTTGAC GAGGGGAAAT TAATAGGTTG TATTGATGTT
     3481 GGACGAGTCG GAATCGCAGA CCGATACCAG GATCTTGCCA TCCTATGGAA CTGCCTCGGT
     3541 GAGTTTTCTC CTTCATTACA GAAACGGCTT TTTCAAAAAT ATGGTATTGA TAATCCTGAT
     3601 ATGAATAAAT TGCAGTTTCA TTTGATGCTC GATGAGTTTT TCTAATCAGA ATTGGTTAAT
     3661 TGGTTGTAAC ACTGGCAGAG CATTACGCTG ACTTGACGGG ACGGCGCAAG CTCATGACCA
     3721 AAATCCCTTA ACGTGAGTTA CGCGTCGTTC CACTGAGCGT CAGACCCCGT AGAAAAGATC
     3781 AAAGGATCTT CTTGAGATCC TTTTTTTCTG CGCGTAATCT GCTGCTTGCA AACAAAAAAA
     3841 CCACCGCTAC CAGCGGTGGT TTGTTTGCCG GATCAAGAGC TACCAACTCT TTTTCCGAAG
     3901 GTAACTGGCT TCAGCAGAGC GCAGATACCA AATACTGTTC TTCTAGTGTA GCCGTAGTTA
     3961 GGCCACCACT TCAAGAACTC TGTAGCACCG CCTACATACC TCGCTCTGCT AATCCTGTTA
     4021 CCAGTGGCTG CTGCCAGTGG CGATAAGTCG TGTCTTACCG GGTTGGACTC AAGACGATAG
     4081 TTACCGGATA AGGCGCAGCG GTCGGGCTGA ACGGGGGGTT CGTGCACACA GCCCAGCTTG
     4141 GAGCGAACGA CCTACACCGA ACTGAGATAC CTACAGCGTG AGCTATGAGA AAGCGCCACG
     4201 CTTCCCGAAG GGAGAAAGGC GGACAGGTAT CCGGTAAGCG GCAGGGTCGG AACAGGAGAG
     4261 CGCACGAGGG AGCTTCCAGG GGGAAACGCC TGGTATCTTT ATAGTCCTGT CGGGTTTCGC
     4321 CACCTCTGAC TTGAGCGTCG ATTTTTGTGA TGCTCGTCAG GGGGGCGGAG CCTATGGAAA
     4381 AACGCCAGCA ACGCGGCCTT TTTACGGTTC CTGGCCTTTT GCTGGCCTTT TGCTCACATG
     4441 TT     
//
