# Supplementary material for: NHR-23 activity is necessary for C. elegans developmental progression and apical extracellular matrix structure and function
Source: bioRxiv preprint, doi:10.1101/2021.10.27.465992, version 4 (2023-03-13)
Supplement: File S2 [file 465992_file11.zip › File S2/pJW2172 (30xlinker-mNeonGreen (dpi)-3xFLAG-linker).ape]

LOCUS       pJW2088__30xlink        3480 bp ds-DNA     circular     25-AUG-2020
DEFINITION  .
ACCESSION   
VERSION     
SOURCE      .
  ORGANISM  .
COMMENT     
COMMENT     
COMMENT     ApEinfo:methylated:1
FEATURES             Location/Qualifiers
     misc_feature    2282..2968
                     /locus_tag="ColE1 origin"
                     /label="ColE1 origin"
                     /ApEinfo_label="ColE1 origin"
                     /ApEinfo_fwdcolor="#666666"
                     /ApEinfo_revcolor="green"
                     /ApEinfo_graphicformat="arrow_data {{0 1 2 0 0 -1} {} 0}
                     width 5 offset 0"
     protein_bind    1134..1199
                     /locus_tag="3xFLAG tag"
                     /label="3xFLAG tag"
                     /ApEinfo_label="3xFLAG tag"
                     /ApEinfo_fwdcolor="#ff0c12"
                     /ApEinfo_revcolor="cyan"
                     /ApEinfo_graphicformat="arrow_data {{0 1 2 0 0 -1} {} 0}
                     width 5 offset 0"
     misc_feature    102..191
                     /locus_tag="30x linker NTslot"
                     /label="30x linker NTslot"
                     /ApEinfo_label="30x linker NTslot"
                     /ApEinfo_fwdcolor="#808000"
                     /ApEinfo_revcolor="green"
                     /ApEinfo_graphicformat="arrow_data {{0 1 2 0 0 -1} {} 0}
                     width 5 offset 0"
     misc_feature    192..350
                     /locus_tag="mNeonGreen (dpi)"
                     /label="mNeonGreen (dpi)"
                     /ApEinfo_label="mNeonGreen (dpi)"
                     /ApEinfo_fwdcolor="#21fe06"
                     /ApEinfo_revcolor="green"
                     /ApEinfo_graphicformat="arrow_data {{0 1 2 0 0 -1} {} 0}
                     width 5 offset 0"
     misc_signal     1068..1088
                     /locus_tag="TEV site"
                     /label="TEV site"
                     /ApEinfo_label="TEV site"
                     /ApEinfo_fwdcolor="#ff6600"
                     /ApEinfo_revcolor="#ff6600"
                     /ApEinfo_graphicformat="arrow_data {{0 1 2 0 0 -1} {} 0}
                     width 5 offset 0"
     protein_bind    1176..1199
                     /locus_tag="FLAG tag"
                     /label="FLAG tag"
                     /ApEinfo_label="FLAG tag"
                     /ApEinfo_fwdcolor="#ff0f1e"
                     /ApEinfo_revcolor="green"
                     /ApEinfo_graphicformat="arrow_data {{0 1 2 0 0 -1} {} 0}
                     width 5 offset 0"
     misc_feature    1200..1235
                     /locus_tag="linker"
                     /label="linker"
                     /ApEinfo_label="linker"
                     /ApEinfo_fwdcolor="#a09e9a"
                     /ApEinfo_revcolor="green"
                     /ApEinfo_graphicformat="arrow_data {{0 1 2 0 0 -1} {} 0}
                     width 5 offset 0"
     primer_bind     68..85
                     /locus_tag="M13-fwd"
                     /label="M13-fwd"
                     /ApEinfo_label="M13-fwd"
                     /ApEinfo_fwdcolor="cyan"
                     /ApEinfo_revcolor="green"
                     /ApEinfo_graphicformat="arrow_data {{0 1 2 0 0 -1} {} 0}
                     width 5 offset 0"
     misc_feature    660..770
                     /locus_tag="mNeonGreen (dpi)(1)"
                     /label="mNeonGreen (dpi)(1)"
                     /ApEinfo_label="mNeonGreen (dpi)"
                     /ApEinfo_fwdcolor="#21fe06"
                     /ApEinfo_revcolor="green"
                     /ApEinfo_graphicformat="arrow_data {{0 1 2 0 0 -1} {} 0}
                     width 5 offset 0"
     primer_bind     complement(1273..1293)
                     /locus_tag="M13-rev"
                     /label="M13-rev"
                     /ApEinfo_label="M13-rev"
                     /ApEinfo_fwdcolor="cyan"
                     /ApEinfo_revcolor="green"
                     /ApEinfo_graphicformat="arrow_data {{0 1 2 0 0 -1} {} 0}
                     width 5 offset 0"
     primer_bind     complement(1253..1274)
                     /locus_tag="T7"
                     /label="T7"
                     /ApEinfo_label="T7"
                     /ApEinfo_fwdcolor="cyan"
                     /ApEinfo_revcolor="green"
                     /ApEinfo_graphicformat="arrow_data {{0 1 2 0 0 -1} {} 0}
                     width 5 offset 0"
     CDS             1406..2212
                     /locus_tag="KanR"
                     /label="KanR"
                     /ApEinfo_label="KanR"
                     /ApEinfo_fwdcolor="yellow"
                     /ApEinfo_revcolor="yellow"
                     /ApEinfo_graphicformat="arrow_data {{0 1 2 0 0 -1} {} 0}
                     width 5 offset 0"
     misc_feature    822..1052
                     /locus_tag="mNeonGreen (dpi)(2)"
                     /label="mNeonGreen (dpi)(2)"
                     /ApEinfo_label="mNeonGreen (dpi)"
                     /ApEinfo_fwdcolor="#21fe06"
                     /ApEinfo_revcolor="green"
                     /ApEinfo_graphicformat="arrow_data {{0 1 2 0 0 -1} {} 0}
                     width 5 offset 0"
     misc_feature    402..608
                     /locus_tag="mNeonGreen (dpi)(3)"
                     /label="mNeonGreen (dpi)(3)"
                     /ApEinfo_label="mNeonGreen (dpi)"
                     /ApEinfo_fwdcolor="#21fe06"
                     /ApEinfo_revcolor="green"
                     /ApEinfo_graphicformat="arrow_data {{0 1 2 0 0 -1} {} 0}
                     width 5 offset 0"
ORIGIN
        1 ATTTGATGCC TGGCAGTTCC CTACTCTCGC GTTAACGCTA GCATGGATGT TTTCCCAGTC
       61 ACGACGTtgt aaaacgacgg ccagtCTTAA GCTCGGGCCC Cggtggcggt ggatcgggag
      121 gaggaggttc gggtggcgga ggcagtggag gtggcggaag tggcggcggt ggttcaggag
      181 gaggcggatc cATGGTCTCC AAGGGAGAGG AGGACAACAT GGCCTCCCTC CCAGCCACCC
      241 ACGAGCTCCA CATCTTCGGA TCCATCAACG GAGTCGACTT CGACATGGTC GGACAAGGAA
      301 CCGGAAACCC AAACGACGGA TACGAGGAGC TCAACCTCAA GTCCACCAAG gtaagtttaa
      361 acatatatat actaactaac cctgattatt taaattttca gGGAGACCTC CAATTCTCCC
      421 CATGGATCCT CGTCCCACAC ATCGGATACG GATTCCACCA ATACCTCCCA TACCCAGACG
      481 GAATGTCCCC ATTCCAAGCC GCCATGGTCG ACGGATCCGG ATACCAAGTC CACCGTACCA
      541 TGCAATTCGA GGACGGAGCC TCCCTCACCG TCAACTACCG TTACACCTAC GAGGGATCCC
      601 ACATCAAGgt aagtttaaac agttcggtac taactaacca tacatattta aattttcagG
      661 GAGAGGCCCA AGTCAAGGGA ACCGGATTCC CAGCCGACGG ACCAGTCATG ACCAACTCCC
      721 TCACCGCCGC CGACTGGTGC CGTTCCAAGA AGACCTACCC AAACGACAAG gtaagtttaa
      781 acatgatttt actaactaac taatctgatt taaattttca gACCATCATC TCCACCTTCA
      841 AGTGGTCCTA CACCACCGGA AACGGAAAGC GTTACCGTTC CACCGCCCGT ACCACCTACA
      901 CCTTCGCCAA GCCAATGGCC GCCAACTACC TCAAGAACCA ACCAATGTAC GTCTTCCGTA
      961 AGACCGAGCT CAAGCACTCC AAGACCGAGC TCAACTTCAA GGAGTGGCAA AAGGCCTTCA
     1021 CCGACGTCAT GGGAATGGAC GAGCTCTACA AGggcggcag cggaggagag aatctgtact
     1081 ttcaatccGG ATCCGGAGGT GGCGGGGGTG GTGGCGGTTC TGGCTCAGGA TCTgactaca
     1141 aagaccatga cggtgattat aaagatcatg atatcgatta caaggatgac gatgacaagg
     1201 gagcatcggg agcctcagga gcatcgtccg gaggcGCCAT CCAGCTGATA TCCCCTATAG
     1261 TGAGTCGTAT TACATGGTCA TAGCTGTTTC CTGGCAGCTC TGGCCCGTGT CTCAAAATCT
     1321 CTGATGTTAC ATTGCACAAG ATAAAAATAT ATCATCATGA ACAATAAAAC TGTCTGCTTA
     1381 CATAAACAGT AATACAAGGG GTGTTATGAG CCATATTCAA CGGGAAACGT CGAGGCCGCG
     1441 ATTAAATTCC AACATGGATG CTGATTTATA TGGGTATAAA TGGGCTCGCG ATAATGTCGG
     1501 GCAATCAGGT GCGACAATCT ATCGCTTGTA TGGGAAGCCC GATGCGCCAG AGTTGTTTCT
     1561 GAAACATGGC AAAGGTAGCG TTGCCAATGA TGTTACAGAT GAGATGGTCA GACTAAACTG
     1621 GCTGACGGAA TTTATGCCTC TTCCGACCAT CAAGCATTTT ATCCGTACTC CTGATGATGC
     1681 ATGGTTACTC ACCACTGCGA TCCCCGGAAA AACAGCATTC CAGGTATTAG AAGAATATCC
     1741 TGATTCAGGT GAAAATATTG TTGATGCGCT GGCAGTGTTC CTGCGCCGGT TGCATTCGAT
     1801 TCCTGTTTGT AATTGTCCTT TTAACAGCGA TCGCGTATTT CGTCTCGCTC AGGCGCAATC
     1861 ACGAATGAAT AACGGTTTGG TTGATGCGAG TGATTTTGAT GACGAGCGTA ATGGCTGGCC
     1921 TGTTGAACAA GTCTGGAAAG AAATGCATAA ACTTTTGCCA TTCTCACCGG ATTCAGTCGT
     1981 CACTCATGGT GATTTCTCAC TTGATAACCT TATTTTTGAC GAGGGGAAAT TAATAGGTTG
     2041 TATTGATGTT GGACGAGTCG GAATCGCAGA CCGATACCAG GATCTTGCCA TCCTATGGAA
     2101 CTGCCTCGGT GAGTTTTCTC CTTCATTACA GAAACGGCTT TTTCAAAAAT ATGGTATTGA
     2161 TAATCCTGAT ATGAATAAAT TGCAGTTTCA TTTGATGCTC GATGAGTTTT TCTAATCAGA
     2221 ATTGGTTAAT TGGTTGTAAC ACTGGCAGAG CATTACGCTG ACTTGACGGG ACGGCGCAAG
     2281 CTCATGACCA AAATCCCTTA ACGTGAGTTA CGCGTCGTTC CACTGAGCGT CAGACCCCGT
     2341 AGAAAAGATC AAAGGATCTT CTTGAGATCC TTTTTTTCTG CGCGTAATCT GCTGCTTGCA
     2401 AACAAAAAAA CCACCGCTAC CAGCGGTGGT TTGTTTGCCG GATCAAGAGC TACCAACTCT
     2461 TTTTCCGAAG GTAACTGGCT TCAGCAGAGC GCAGATACCA AATACTGTTC TTCTAGTGTA
     2521 GCCGTAGTTA GGCCACCACT TCAAGAACTC TGTAGCACCG CCTACATACC TCGCTCTGCT
     2581 AATCCTGTTA CCAGTGGCTG CTGCCAGTGG CGATAAGTCG TGTCTTACCG GGTTGGACTC
     2641 AAGACGATAG TTACCGGATA AGGCGCAGCG GTCGGGCTGA ACGGGGGGTT CGTGCACACA
     2701 GCCCAGCTTG GAGCGAACGA CCTACACCGA ACTGAGATAC CTACAGCGTG AGCTATGAGA
     2761 AAGCGCCACG CTTCCCGAAG GGAGAAAGGC GGACAGGTAT CCGGTAAGCG GCAGGGTCGG
     2821 AACAGGAGAG CGCACGAGGG AGCTTCCAGG GGGAAACGCC TGGTATCTTT ATAGTCCTGT
     2881 CGGGTTTCGC CACCTCTGAC TTGAGCGTCG ATTTTTGTGA TGCTCGTCAG GGGGGCGGAG
     2941 CCTATGGAAA AACGCCAGCA ACGCGGCCTT TTTACGGTTC CTGGCCTTTT GCTGGCCTTT
     3001 TGCTCACATG TTCTTTCCTG CGTTATCCCC TGATTCTGTG GATAACCGTA TTACCGCCTT
     3061 TGAGTGAGCT GATACCGCTC GCCGCAGCCG AACGACCGAG CGCAGCGAGT CAGTGAGCGA
     3121 GGAAGCGGAA GAGCGCCCAA TACGCAAACC GCCTCTCCCC GCGCGTTGGC CGATTCATTA
     3181 ATGCAGCTGG CACGACAGGT TTCCCGACTG GAAAGCGGGC AGTGAGCGCA ACGCAATTAA
     3241 TACGCGTACC GCTAGCCAGG AAGAGTTTGT AGAAACGCAA AAAGGCCATC CGTCAGGATG
     3301 GCCTTCTGCT TAGTTTGATG CCTGGCAGTT TATGGCGGGC GTCCTGCCCG CCACCCTCCG
     3361 GGCCGTTGCT TCACAACGTT CAAATCCGCT CCCGGCGGAT TTGTCCTACT CAGGAGAGCG
     3421 TTCACCGACA AACAACAGAT AAAACGAAAG GCCCAGTCTT CCGACTGAGC CTTTCGTTTT
//
