# Supplementary material for: NHR-23 activity is necessary for C. elegans developmental progression and apical extracellular matrix structure and function
Source: bioRxiv preprint, doi:10.1101/2021.10.27.465992, version 4 (2023-03-13)
Supplement: File S2 [file 465992_file11.zip › File S2/pJW2264 (Y37A1B.5p rde-1 CDS+3'UTR RMCE vector).ape]

LOCUS       pJW2247__Promote       14419 bp    DNA        circular     07-MAR-2021
DEFINITION  .
ACCESSION   
VERSION     
SOURCE      .
  ORGANISM  .
COMMENT     
COMMENT     ApEinfo:methylated:1
FEATURES             Location/Qualifiers
     primer_bind     7608..7627
                     /locus_tag="T3"
                     /label="T3"
                     /ApEinfo_label="T3"
                     /ApEinfo_fwdcolor="#808000"
                     /ApEinfo_revcolor="#800040"
                     /ApEinfo_graphicformat="arrow_data {{0 1 2 0 0 -1} {} 0}
                     width 5 offset 0"
     misc_feature    10652..10654
                     /locus_tag="rde-1 (includes 3' UTR)"
                     /label="rde-1 (includes 3' UTR)"
                     /ApEinfo_label="rde-1 (includes 3' UTR)"
                     /ApEinfo_fwdcolor="cyan"
                     /ApEinfo_revcolor="green"
                     /ApEinfo_graphicformat="arrow_data {{0 0.5 0 1 2 0 0 -1 0
                     -0.5} {} 0} width 5 offset 0"
     CDS             join(1815..1955,2003..2836)
                     /locus_tag="SQT-1"
                     /label="SQT-1"
                     /ApEinfo_label="SQT-1"
                     /ApEinfo_fwdcolor="#00cccc"
                     /ApEinfo_revcolor="#006666"
                     /ApEinfo_graphicformat="arrow_data {{0 1 2 0 0 -1} {} 0}
                     width 5 offset 0"
     CDS             35..1060
                     /note="hygromycinR"
                     /locus_tag="hygR"
                     /label="hygR"
                     /ApEinfo_label="hygR"
                     /ApEinfo_fwdcolor="#006666"
                     /ApEinfo_revcolor="#006666"
                     /ApEinfo_graphicformat="arrow_data {{0 1 2 0 0 -1} {} 0}
                     width 5 offset 0"
     misc_feature    complement(14366..14399)
                     /locus_tag="FRT3"
                     /label="FRT3"
                     /ApEinfo_label="FRT3"
                     /ApEinfo_fwdcolor="#804000"
                     /ApEinfo_revcolor="#008040"
                     /ApEinfo_graphicformat="arrow_data {{0 1 2 0 0 -1} {} 0}
                     width 5 offset 0"
     misc_feature    7671..7704
                     /locus_tag="loxP"
                     /label="loxP"
                     /ApEinfo_label="loxP"
                     /ApEinfo_fwdcolor="#ff8000"
                     /ApEinfo_revcolor="#ff8000"
                     /ApEinfo_graphicformat="arrow_data {{0 1 2 0 0 -1} {} 0}
                     width 5 offset 0"
     3'UTR           complement(2874..3205)
                     /locus_tag="tbb-2 3'UTR"
                     /label="tbb-2 3'UTR"
                     /ApEinfo_label="tbb-2 3'UTR"
                     /ApEinfo_fwdcolor="#cc3333"
                     /ApEinfo_revcolor="#993333"
                     /ApEinfo_graphicformat="arrow_data {{0 1 2 0 0 -1} {} 0}
                     width 5 offset 0"
     primer_bind     7570..7590
                     /locus_tag="M13-rev"
                     /label="M13-rev"
                     /ApEinfo_label="M13-rev"
                     /ApEinfo_fwdcolor="#808000"
                     /ApEinfo_revcolor="#800040"
                     /ApEinfo_graphicformat="arrow_data {{0 1 2 0 0 -1} {} 0}
                     width 5 offset 0"
     misc_feature    14358..14360
                     /locus_tag="GG overlap site"
                     /label="GG overlap site"
                     /ApEinfo_label="GG overlap site"
                     /ApEinfo_fwdcolor="cyan"
                     /ApEinfo_revcolor="cyan"
                     /ApEinfo_graphicformat="arrow_data {{0 1 2 0 0 -1} {} 0}
                     width 5 offset 0"
     CDS             complement(join(3210..3450,3502..3872,3924..4339))
                     /locus_tag="Cre"
                     /label="Cre"
                     /ApEinfo_label="Cre"
                     /ApEinfo_fwdcolor="#6699cc"
                     /ApEinfo_revcolor="#006666"
                     /ApEinfo_graphicformat="arrow_data {{0 1 2 0 0 -1} {} 0}
                     width 5 offset 0"
     misc_feature    14351..14357
                     /locus_tag="SapI Insertion Site"
                     /label="SapI Insertion Site"
                     /ApEinfo_label="SapI Insertion Site"
                     /ApEinfo_fwdcolor="#ea17ff"
                     /ApEinfo_revcolor="#ea17ff"
                     /ApEinfo_graphicformat="arrow_data {{0 1 2 0 0 -1} {} 0}
                     width 5 offset 0"
     primer_bind     7708..7709
                     /locus_tag="T7"
                     /label="T7"
                     /ApEinfo_label="T7"
                     /ApEinfo_fwdcolor="#808000"
                     /ApEinfo_revcolor="#800040"
                     /ApEinfo_graphicformat="arrow_data {{0 1 2 0 0 -1} {} 0}
                     width 5 offset 0"
     terminator      1064..1444
                     /locus_tag="let-858 Terminator"
                     /label="let-858 Terminator"
                     /ApEinfo_label="let-858 Terminator"
                     /ApEinfo_fwdcolor="#cc0000"
                     /ApEinfo_revcolor="#cc0000"
                     /ApEinfo_graphicformat="arrow_data {{0 1 2 0 0 -1} {} 0}
                     width 5 offset 0"
     rep_origin      6521..7208
                     /locus_tag="ColE1 origin"
                     /label="ColE1 origin"
                     /ApEinfo_label="ColE1 origin"
                     /ApEinfo_fwdcolor="#808080"
                     /ApEinfo_revcolor="#808080"
                     /ApEinfo_graphicformat="arrow_data {{0 1 2 0 0 -1} {} 0}
                     width 5 offset 0"
     CDS             5764..6423
                     /locus_tag="AmpR"
                     /label="AmpR"
                     /ApEinfo_label="AmpR"
                     /ApEinfo_fwdcolor="#ff8000"
                     /ApEinfo_revcolor="#ff8000"
                     /ApEinfo_graphicformat="arrow_data {{0 1 2 0 0 -1} {} 0}
                     width 5 offset 0"
     3'UTR           2837..2873
                     /locus_tag="sqt-1 3'UTR"
                     /label="sqt-1 3'UTR"
                     /ApEinfo_label="sqt-1 3'UTR"
                     /ApEinfo_fwdcolor="#cc3333"
                     /ApEinfo_revcolor="#cc3333"
                     /ApEinfo_graphicformat="arrow_data {{0 1 2 0 0 -1} {} 0}
                     width 5 offset 0"
     promoter        7749..10640
                     /locus_tag="Y37A1B.5 hyp7 promoter"
                     /label="Y37A1B.5 hyp7 promoter"
                     /ApEinfo_label="Y37A1B.5 hyp7 promoter"
                     /ApEinfo_fwdcolor="#ff8000"
                     /ApEinfo_revcolor="#000080"
                     /ApEinfo_graphicformat="arrow_data {{0 1 2 0 0 -1} {} 0}
                     width 5 offset 0"
     promoter        1445..1814
                     /locus_tag="sqt-1p"
                     /label="sqt-1p"
                     /ApEinfo_label="sqt-1p"
                     /ApEinfo_fwdcolor="#33cc00"
                     /ApEinfo_revcolor="#33cc00"
                     /ApEinfo_graphicformat="arrow_data {{0 1 2 0 0 -1} {} 0}
                     width 5 offset 0"
     misc_feature    1..34
                     /locus_tag="FRT"
                     /label="FRT"
                     /ApEinfo_label="FRT"
                     /ApEinfo_fwdcolor="#800000"
                     /ApEinfo_revcolor="#008080"
                     /ApEinfo_graphicformat="arrow_data {{0 1 2 0 0 -1} {} 0}
                     width 5 offset 0"
     misc_binding    7542..7564
                     /locus_tag="LacO"
                     /label="LacO"
                     /ApEinfo_label="LacO"
                     /ApEinfo_fwdcolor="#6495ed"
                     /ApEinfo_revcolor="#6495ed"
                     /ApEinfo_graphicformat="arrow_data {{0 1 2 0 0 -1} {} 0}
                     width 5 offset 0"
     promoter        complement(4340..4739)
                     /locus_tag="hsp16-41 promoter"
                     /label="hsp16-41 promoter"
                     /ApEinfo_label="hsp16-41 promoter"
                     /ApEinfo_fwdcolor="#0080c0"
                     /ApEinfo_revcolor="#0080c0"
                     /ApEinfo_graphicformat="arrow_data {{0 1 2 0 0 -1} {} 0}
                     width 5 offset 0"
     primer_bind     complement(4822..4839)
                     /locus_tag="M13-fwd"
                     /label="M13-fwd"
                     /ApEinfo_label="M13-fwd"
                     /ApEinfo_fwdcolor="#808000"
                     /ApEinfo_revcolor="#800040"
                     /ApEinfo_graphicformat="arrow_data {{0 1 2 0 0 -1} {} 0}
                     width 5 offset 0"
     primer_bind     complement(4793..4813)
                     /locus_tag="T7(1)"
                     /label="T7(1)"
                     /ApEinfo_label="T7"
                     /ApEinfo_fwdcolor="#808000"
                     /ApEinfo_revcolor="#800040"
                     /ApEinfo_graphicformat="arrow_data {{0 1 2 0 0 -1} {} 0}
                     width 5 offset 0"
     rep_origin      4997..5303
                     /locus_tag="F1 ori"
                     /label="F1 ori"
                     /ApEinfo_label="F1 ori"
                     /ApEinfo_fwdcolor="#808080"
                     /ApEinfo_revcolor="#808080"
                     /ApEinfo_graphicformat="arrow_data {{0 1 2 0 0 -1} {} 0}
                     width 5 offset 0"
     CDS             4910..4978
                     /locus_tag="LacZ alpha"
                     /label="LacZ alpha"
                     /ApEinfo_label="LacZ alpha"
                     /ApEinfo_fwdcolor="#ff8000"
                     /ApEinfo_revcolor="#ff8000"
                     /ApEinfo_graphicformat="arrow_data {{0 1 2 0 0 -1} {} 0}
                     width 5 offset 0"
     misc_feature    14362..14367
                     /locus_tag="MCS"
                     /label="MCS"
                     /ApEinfo_label="MCS"
                     /ApEinfo_fwdcolor="cyan"
                     /ApEinfo_revcolor="green"
                     /ApEinfo_graphicformat="arrow_data {{0 1 2 0 0 -1} {} 0}
                     width 5 offset 0"
     misc_feature    10655..14350
                     /locus_tag="rde-1 (includes 3' UTR)(1)"
                     /label="rde-1 (includes 3' UTR)(1)"
                     /ApEinfo_label="rde-1 (includes 3' UTR)"
                     /ApEinfo_fwdcolor="cyan"
                     /ApEinfo_revcolor="green"
                     /ApEinfo_graphicformat="arrow_data {{0 0.5 0 1 2 0 0 -1 0
                     -0.5} {} 0} width 5 offset 0"
ORIGIN
        1 GAAGTTCCTA TTCtctagaa aGTATAGGAA CTTCATGAAA AAGCCTGAAC TCACCGCGAC
       61 GTCTGTCGAG AAGTTTCTGA TCGAAAAGTT CGACAGCGTC TCCGACCTGA TGCAGCTCTC
      121 GGAGGGCGAA GAATCTCGTG CTTTCAGCTT CGATGTAGGA GGGCGTGGAT ATGTCCTGCG
      181 GGTAAATAGC TGCGCCGATG GTTTCTACAA AGATCGTTAT GTTTATCGGC ACTTTGCATC
      241 GGCCGCGCTC CCGATTCCGG AAGTGCTTGA CATTGGGGAA TTCAGCGAGA GCCTGACCTA
      301 TTGCATCTCC CGCCGTGCAC AGGGTGTCAC GTTGCAAGAC CTGCCTGAAA CCGAACTGCC
      361 CGCTGTTCTG CAGCCGGTCG CGGAGGCCAT GGATGCGATC GCTGCGGCCG ATCTTAGCCA
      421 GACGAGCGGG TTCGGCCCAT TCGGACCGCA AGGAATCGGT CAATACACTA CATGGCGTGA
      481 TTTCATATGC GCGATTGCTG ATCCCCATGT GTATCACTGG CAAACTGTGA TGGACGACAC
      541 CGTCAGTGCG TCCGTCGCGC AGGCTCTCGA TGAGCTGATG CTTTGGGCCG AGGACTGCCC
      601 CGAAGTCCGG CACCTCGTGC ACGCGGATTT CGGCTCCAAC AATGTCCTGA CGGACAATGG
      661 CCGCATAACA GCGGTCATTG ACTGGAGCGA GGCGATGTTC GGGGATTCCC AATACGAGGT
      721 CGCCAACATC TTCTTCTGGA GGCCGTGGTT GGCTTGTATG GAGCAGCAGA CGCGCTACTT
      781 CGAGCGGAGG CATCCGGAGC TTGCAGGATC GCCGCGGCTC CGGGCGTATA TGCTCCGCAT
      841 TGGTCTTGAC CAACTCTATC AGAGCTTGGT TGACGGCAAT TTCGATGATG CAGCTTGGGC
      901 GCAGGGTCGA TGCGACGCAA TCGTCCGATC CGGAGCCGGG ACTGTCGGGC GTACACAAAT
      961 CGCCCGCAGA AGCGCGGCCG TCTGGACCGA TGGCTGTGTA GAAGTACTCG CCGATAGTGG
     1021 AAACCGACGC CCCAGCACTC GTCCGAGGGC AAAGGAATAG GCGGGATGAT CGACGCCaAC
     1081 GTCGTTGAAT TTTCAAATTT TAAATACTGA ATATTTGTTT TTTTTCCTAT TATTTATTTA
     1141 TTCTCTTTGT GTTTTTTTTC TTGCTTTCTA AAAAATTAAT TCAATCCAAA TCTAAacatt
     1201 tttttttctc tttccgtctc ccaattcgta ttccgctcct ctcatctgaa cacaatgtgc
     1261 aagtttattt atcttctcgc tttcatttca ttaggacgtg gggggaattg gtggaagggg
     1321 gaaacacaca aaaggatgat ggaaatgaaa taaggacaca caatatgcaa caacattcaa
     1381 ttcagaaata tggaggaagg tttaaaagaa aacataaaaa tatatagagg aggaaggaaa
     1441 ctagctgccc tcgattgtct atcttccatt ctcaccaagt ttcaacaact ttattcagtc
     1501 attcttctct ggttcatttc ccaaccaatc ttcccgaata aagcccatct gtcctttcgg
     1561 ccacattcct cacctacatc cgtactcctt atctcccgtt cttatccagt cttttatcgt
     1621 ctctgcgtct cgcacactgt ctcgtcggta atgtaaaaaa aaaacaaaaa aaacttgaaa
     1681 acttgcggaa agatttccta ataaaaggag acgaatccgg taggaaatcg acaagtctct
     1741 gcttctcgaa gactaggtga gttacatttc tttggccgaa ttattttgaa atcctaaatt
     1801 tgataatttc agagATGTCT GTAAAACTTG CGTGTTATGT GACGGCTTCG GTCACTGTCG
     1861 CCACTCTTAT GGTATGCTTC ATGACCATGT CAACCATCTA CTCGGAGGTT GATGGATTCA
     1921 GAGAGAAGCT TGATACCGAG ATGAATGTGT TCAGAgtgag ttaaattata ttttgaattt
     1981 taaataattt ttaattttct agCAATCTAC CAATGGATTG TGGAAGGACA TAGTTGTCAT
     2041 CGGAAGATCT AGCAAGCGTG TCCGTTGTCA ATATGAAGAG ACCAACGCTA CCCCAACTCC
     2101 ACATGCTGAT GGATCCCCAT CTGCTCCACC AGGTCAACCA CCAGCAGTTC CACCAGTCTT
     2161 CAACCAGCCA AAGACTCCAA ATGGAGCCAA TGGAAATGGA CCAACCTGCA ACTGCAATGC
     2221 TGATAACAAG TGCCCAGCTG GACCATCCGG ACCAAAGGGA GTTCCAGGAG TTCCAGGACT
     2281 CGACGGAGTT CCAGGACTTG ACGGTGTTCC AGGAGTTGGA GCTGATGATA TCGCTCCACA
     2341 ACGCGAGTCT GTCGGATGCT TCACTTGCCC ACAAGGACCA GTTGGACCAC CAGGAGCTCT
     2401 TGGAAGACCA GGACCACGTG GACTTCCAGG ACCAAGAGGA CAAAATGGAA ACCCAGGAAG
     2461 AGATGGACAA CCAGGACATC CAGGAGAGCA AGGATCATCC GGTCAAATCG GAAAGATCGG
     2521 AGAGCCAGGA CCACCAGGAG AGAAGGGACG CGACGCCGAG CATCCAATCG GAAGACCAGG
     2581 ACCAAAGGGA CCAAGAGGAG ATCAAGGACC AACAGGACCA GCTGGACAGA ACGGTCTTCA
     2641 CGGACCACCA GGAGAGCCAG GAACCGTTGG ACCAGAAGGA CCATCTGGAA AGCAAGGACG
     2701 TCAAGGACCA GACGGAACCC AGGGAGAGAC TGGACCAGAC GGAAGACCAG GAAAGGATGC
     2761 CGAGTACTGC CAGTGCCCAG ACAAGTCTCC ACCATCAGAG GCTGTCAACG CCAACCGTGG
     2821 ATACAGAAAT ATCTAAattg ttggtgtttt ctaataaaat atttgagatt cagtgagact
     2881 tttttcttgg cggcacaata aagtttcctc tttttgttgg gtcactcaac gaacacaata
     2941 caaatatttg agcgctcgca tttttctcaa cctttcgggt ttaaagcact tcaaaatgga
     3001 attgaagaga gattgtgaaa gtacatcaga cagaatcaca ttttgatagc attcacttca
     3061 ctcagatgca aacttttcag tgactataaa aagtcataaa ataataacat taaaaaagca
     3121 aataaattag cgagagaatt ttttgacaaa aagaaagaag agtgatagag aagaagggaa
     3181 tgcttgaaag gattttgcat ttatcttaAT CACCGTCTTC GAGAAGACGA ACCATGGCGC
     3241 CAGTTTCAGA ATCCAAGTTT CTAATATAGT TCATCACAAT GTTGACGTTG GTCCAACCTC
     3301 CGGCTTGCAT AATCTCTGGG ATGGAAACTC CAGCGCGAGC CATGTCACGG GCAGCTCCGA
     3361 CACGGGCGGA ATGTCCAGAC CAAGCCAAGT AACGTTGTCC GGAATCATCC TTGGCTCCGT
     3421 AGATGAGACG GTGGGTAGCT TCGAAGATTC ctgaaaattt attttcagct tattcttagc
     3481 taatatgttg tttaaactta cCTTCAAGAG CTCGAGTCGA GAGTTGTGAT GTTGCACTCG
     3541 GGGCAGCAAC TCCGTTCTTG CGAACACGAC AGAACAGGTA GTTGTTTGGA TCATCGGCGA
     3601 CTCCGGAAAC CGAAATCCAG CGCTCAACGA GCTTGGTAAC TCCAAGGGAG AGCGCTTTTT
     3661 CGACTCCGGC AGTCGAGACC AGCGTTTTTG TACGTCCGAT GTGGATGAGC ATTCTTCCTC
     3721 CGTCTGTGCG ACTAATATCC TTGACGCGAA TGCGGGCAAT TTCGGCGATA CGGAGAAGTG
     3781 TGTTGTAAGC AATTCCGAGG AAGGCGAGGT TTCGGATGTC CTGGCAACGA TCGGAATTTT
     3841 CCATAAGAGA ACGGACCTGA TCGAAGTCGG TTctgaaaat ttcgtcaagt cttaggattg
     3901 aatacattaa tatttaaact tacCTTTCGA AGGCGAGGGC TTGCTTGGCT CTCTCTCCAG
     3961 CATCAACATT TTCCTTGCGG ATACGTCTCA TTACGAGAGA TACGGCATTA GAATCTGATG
     4021 GGCGTGGAAG TCCAGATCGG CGATGGAGCA TATTGAGCTG TCCGAGATGT TGTTGGATCG
     4081 TCTTCACCGC CAATCCACGA GCTTGGAGGT AGAGCAAGTA GTCACGAACG TCTTCTGGCT
     4141 CGGCTGGGAA CCACTTGCGG TTGTTAAGCT TGCACCAGGC AGCCCAAGAA CGGCACACTG
     4201 AGAGAAGCAT CTTCCAGGTG TGCTCGGAGA AGGCTTGTCT GTCACGGAAC ATATCCATGA
     4261 GGTTCTTGCG AACTTCATCA CTTGTCGCGT CAACTGGAAG TGCTGGAAGA TTTTGATGAA
     4321 CAGTGAGAAG ATTTGACATa ttttcgaagt tttttagatg cactagaaca aagcgtgttg
     4381 gcttcctctg agcccgcttt ccttatatac ccgcattctg cagccttaca gaatgttcta
     4441 gaaggtccta gatgcattcg tttgaaaata ctcccggtgg gtgcaaagag acgcagacgg
     4501 aaaatgtatc tgggtctctt tattgtgtac actacttttc catgtaccga atgtgagtcg
     4561 ccctcctttt gcaacaagca gctcgaatgt tctagaaaaa ggtggaaaat agtataaata
     4621 ccgttgaaaa taaataccga acaacatttg ctctaattgt gaaattagaa atcttcaaac
     4681 tataatcatg tcactttacc actatttccg tccagctcaa cgttccgttt ttggtgatcG
     4741 TAagcttatc gataccgtcg acccgttaac cgggggcccg gtacccaatt cgccctatag
     4801 tgagtcgtat tacgcgcgct cactggccgt cgttttacaa cgtcgtgact gggaaaaccc
     4861 tggcgttacc caacttaatc gccttgcagc acatccccct ttcgccagct ggcgtaatag
     4921 cgaagaggcc cgcaccgatc gcccttccca acagttgcgc agcctgaatg gcgaatgggn
     4981 nnnnnnnnnn nnnnnnnnnn nnnnnnnnnn nnnnnnnnnn nnnnnnnnnn nnnnnnnnnn
     5041 nnnnnnnnnn nnnnnnnnnn nnnnnnnnnn nnnnnnnnnn nnnnnnnnnn nnnnnnnnnn
     5101 nnncnnnnnn nnnnnnnnnn nnnnnnnnnn nnnnnnnnnn nnnnnnnnnn nnnnnnnnnn
     5161 nnnnnnnnnn nnnnnnnnnn nnnnnnnnnn nnnnnannnn nnnnnnnnnn nnnnnnnnnn
     5221 nnnnnnnnnn nnnnnnnnnn nnnnnccttt gacgttggag tccacgttct ttnnnnnnnn
     5281 nnnnnnnnnn nnnnnnnnnn nnnnnnnnna ccctatctcg gtctattctt ttgatttata
     5341 agggattttg ccgatttcgg cctattggtt aaaaaatgag ctgatttaac aaaaatttaa
     5401 cgcgaatttt aacaaaatat taacgcttac aatttaggtg gcacttttcg gggaaatgtg
     5461 cgcggaaccc ctatttgttt atttttctaa atacattcaa atatgtatcc gctcatgaga
     5521 caataaccct gataaatgct tcaataatat tgaaaaagga agagtatgag tattcaacat
     5581 ttccgtgtcg cccttattcc cttttttgcg gcattttgcc ttcctgtttt tgctcaccca
     5641 gaaacgctgg tgaaagtaaa agatgctgaa gatcagttgg gtgcacgagt gggttacatc
     5701 gaactggatc tcaacagcgg taagatcctt gagagttttc gccccgaaga acgttttcca
     5761 atgatgagca cttttaaagt tctgctatgt ggcgcggtat tatcccgtat tgacgccggg
     5821 caagagcaac tcggtcgccg catacactat tctcagaatg acttggttga gtactcacca
     5881 gtcacagaaa agcatcttac ggatggcatg acagtaagag aattatgcag tgctgccata
     5941 accatgagtg ataacactgc ggccaactta cttctgacaa cgatcggagg accgaaggag
     6001 ctaaccgctt ttttgcacaa catgggggat catgtaactc gccttgatcg ttgggaaccg
     6061 gagctgaatg aagccatacc aaacgacgag cgtgacacca cgatgcctgt agcaatggca
     6121 acaacgttgc gcaaactatt aactggcgaa ctacttactc tagcttcccg gcaacaatta
     6181 atagactgga tggaggcgga taaagttgca ggaccacttc tgcgctcggc ccttccggct
     6241 ggctggttta ttgctgataa atctggagcc ggtgagcgtg ggtctcgcgg tatcattgca
     6301 gcactggggc cagatggtaa gccctcccgt atcgtagtta tctacacgac ggggagtcag
     6361 gcaactatgg atgaacgaaa tagacagatc gctgagatag gtgcctcact gattaagcat
     6421 tggtaactgt cagaccaagt ttactcatat atactttaga ttgatttaaa acttcatttt
     6481 taatttaaaa ggatctaggt gaagatcctt tttgataatc tcatgaccaa aatcccttaa
     6541 cgtgagtttt cgttccactg agcgtcagac cccgtagaaa agatcaaagg atcttcttga
     6601 gatccttttt ttctgcgcgt aatctgctgc ttgcaaacaa aaaaaccacc gctaccagcg
     6661 gtggtttgtt tgccggatca agagctacca actctttttc cgaaggtaac tggcttcagc
     6721 agagcgcaga taccaaatac tgtccttcta gtgtagccgt agttaggcca ccacttcaag
     6781 aactctgtag caccgcctac atacctcgct ctgctaatcc tgttaccagt ggctgctgcc
     6841 agtggcgata agtcgtgtct taccgggttg gactcaagac gatagttacc ggataaggcg
     6901 cagcggtcgg gctgaacggg gggttcgtgc acacagccca gcttggagcg aacgacctac
     6961 accgaactga gatacctaca gcgtgagcta tgagaaagcg ccacgcttcc cgaagggaga
     7021 aaggcggaca ggtatccggt aagcggcagg gtcggaacag gagagcgcac gagggagctt
     7081 ccagggggaa acgcctggta tctttatagt cctgtcgggt ttcgccacct ctgacttgag
     7141 cgtcgatttt tgtgatgctc gtcagggggg cggagcctat ggaaaaacgc cagcaacgcg
     7201 gcctttttac ggttcctggc cttttgctgg ccttttgctc acatgttctt tcctgcgtta
     7261 tcccctgatt ctgtggataa ccgtattacc gcctttgagt gagctgatac cgctcgccgc
     7321 agccgaacga ccgagcgcag cgagtcagtg agcgaggaag cggaattcgc ccaatacgca
     7381 aaccgcctct ccccgcgcgt tggccgattc attaatgcag ctggcacgac aggtttcccg
     7441 actggaaagc gggcagtgag cgcaacgcaa ttaatgtgag ttagctcact cattaggcac
     7501 cccaggcttt acactttatg cttccggctc gtatgttgtg tggaattgtg agcggataac
     7561 aatttcacac aggaaacagc tatgaccatg attacgccaa gcgcgcaatt aaccctcact
     7621 aaagggaaca aaagctggag ctccaccgcg gtggcggccg ctCTAGATGG ATAACTTCGT
     7681 ATAGCATACA TTATACGAAG TTATACGggc gaattggagc tccaccgcgg tggcggccgc
     7741 tctagaaCAA ACTTTATTAG ACGTCGCAAT TTAATTTATA CAATGACACT TGTTTAAGCC
     7801 AATTTCCAAT ATTTTAAATG CTTATAACTA CAGGAGCATG TAACATATCG AATGCAATTA
     7861 TAGTTTATAA TAATTTTCAT ATTGTTCTTA ACATTTTGTT AGTTGATTAT TTTTTGTATC
     7921 TTCGAAGTCC ATCAAGATGT GAAGCTTCAA AAACAACAAC CGTTTGACTT AAATACGGAT
     7981 TCGGAGTAAA AAAAACGTCT TAACATCAAT TTGGGCAAGG TTTTATTTTG AATTTGACAT
     8041 GTTCATTTCA TTAGCTTTCA GAAAACATAT AATTCATAAC TCTCTGGACA TCAAAAAAAG
     8101 AGTCCCTAGT TAGCCTTTTT AATTTGTTAA AATTATAATA AAAATCGGAA ATTATTGAAA
     8161 TTTGAATAAA TTTACCAATT GTTTGGAAAC GTTCCTTTAT TATATACAAG GGTTAACAAA
     8221 ATTAAATAAA TAATAAAGAT AATGCAAAAG TCTGTTGAAA ATATTTCTAC ATTTGGGAAT
     8281 ATATGTTGCA GTGTTTCAAT ACATTTTTAT TAGGCGGTTT ACAAATTTCC TACGGTTTAC
     8341 AAAAAAATTA GTGTTAAAGA AAACCAGTAA AAATTGACTA TTTTAACGAT AATTGTCAAA
     8401 AATTCGAGGG GGTGCTATAG AAGTTGGACG GCCGTTTTTT CAACTTTTTG ACCTAATTTC
     8461 CGTAGTTTTT AAGATATTCT CACAAAAACC GAGGTGTGGC GGTTTTTTAA CATTTGTAAT
     8521 CGAACTACAT TCACACTTTT TCAAAATAAT TTCCAGAAAG CCTCAAACAC TCAAAATAGA
     8581 GGGGGGTGCT ATAGAAGTTG GACGCACTGT ATGTTGCAGT GTTTCAATAC ATTTTTATTA
     8641 GGCGGTTTAC AAATTTCCCA CCGTTGCGCT TCAGTTTTAT GTATTTTTAA ATTTTCATTT
     8701 CTGTCTAATT CACAGACTTT TGCTTGCTTC ACTGTTTTGT ATACTTTTTT TTGAAACACC
     8761 GTACTTCACC GTGCCAAAAT TTTTGCAAAA AATGTTTTAA AAAATTGTAA CCAAATTTGT
     8821 CTTGATTAGA AATTTTGACT TAGAAATTTT GAAAATTGAT TGTTTTTAAA AAATCGGAAA
     8881 AATTGAAAAA AACCCCAATA TTAAATTTTA TGTGAAAAAA ACATATTAAA AGCGCTCAAC
     8941 TTGCATTTCA AATCGAGACT AACTTGAAAT GTGAATAAAT TTACCGATTG TAGAAAAACT
     9001 TCAAAACTGC AAATTTAAGC AAAATTGCAC CAGTTAACAG TTAAGCTATT AACGGCTTAC
     9061 GTTTGCTTAA AGTTTGCAAA AAAATGTTTA ACTATTTCAC TAAAACTTCA TTAGGCGTTT
     9121 CAATAAATTT TATATAATAC AATGAGAAGC AATGTGAAAA TCCAATAAAA TTCAAATGAA
     9181 AGATTGATAA CATGCCTCAT TTTACTATTG GTATGAGTTT TCTATTAGTA TTGTAACAGT
     9241 ATTAACATGT AGCAATATTA ACTGTAATTT CCCCATATAT TTGTGGAGAT TTTTATGCTT
     9301 AAGGTGGATT TGAATGACTG TTCTCATGAG GAAATATGAA CAACTTAATA TTCAAATTTG
     9361 TTTATATTTC CAATAATAAA AAAAAAATAA AAATAAAAAA AATTTCGCAT GCTGAAAGAC
     9421 GCCGAAAGTT TTTTTTTCAT CGTCGACCAA TTTTTTTTAG CGAGTGACAT TTGCCGTTTG
     9481 CCGTTTGCAG CACCTAAAAT AAATAAAAAA TAAATAAAAT TGTTGTTTAA ACCTTTTTAT
     9541 TAGTGGAAAA CGTAATAAGA AATTTGCAAA TTTAATTAAC CCAAGCTGAG TTTTTCTAAA
     9601 AATTTGCTAT ATTCGCGATA CATTTTTTTA CTGTTTCAAG GAATCCTCAT GGAGATTTTC
     9661 AATAATTTAC AGTTGATCCC ATCTTCATCA ATAATTTTGT CCTTCAAATT TTGGAATTTG
     9721 TCGCGCGCAC AACCCTGAAT AATTGTTTAT TATTTTTCTG TTAAGCCTAG TATCAGAAGA
     9781 TAAATTAAAA ACGAAAAAAC TCACTATTTT CAATTTCAAA TAAATTCACG TTTTGTAGTC
     9841 AGATCGGTTT TCCAAAATTA AAAAAAAATG TTATCAAAAT ATCTGTGCAC TTTGAATCAG
     9901 TCACACAATG TTCACAAATT CATCTCTAAA TTCAAAAATT AATCTCAACC AGAAACGGTA
     9961 CTTGTAGTTT GTATCAGAAT AATTTCCTAC GTGTTTCTAG TAGATTTCTA GTTGGTTCAT
    10021 TGAACAATCA TCTTGATGAC TGCTAGAGAT AAGACATAGA ACAGCTAGTG ATACCTTATC
    10081 AATGTCATCC CCTTCTGTTG TCGATTGTCT TTTTCATTTT TGATTTTTGT GTTCAGTTCG
    10141 TTATATAAAT AGAGAGTAGT GGAAAACTGA CAAAGTTCCT GCAAACTAAA CCCGTCTGAG
    10201 CCAAAATTAA TTGTTTTCAA AACAGTTTTG TCACCTTTCC AAATAATCCT TTTCAAAAAC
    10261 AAAATTATTT TCAGTTTCAC TGTGTGTTTA TAAGTTTCAC ATTTTTCAGT TTTTTTTGGT
    10321 TTTGCTACAT CCGCGTTAGT TTTTTAACTT ACAAATTTTC GCTGTATTTT TTTTTTAATT
    10381 TTTACATTCC CCTTTTTAGA GCTGTGACAA AAAAAGTAAT TTTTTCTGAA GCTAAAAATG
    10441 TTTGCCCAAA AGTTTTCGTG CAACTTGTTT TCAAAGCTAC AAAAATAGTG TCAAACTTGA
    10501 AAAAAATTTA ATTTTGCTAT AGTTTAATTC AGCAAAAAAT TGTATGTATG TAACTTTTTA
    10561 ATCCATACTA CTGATTTGAT TATATTGTTT GATTTTAAAA AAAAGTCAAT ATTTGCAGAT
    10621 CAAAAATCCC AAAAACCAAA accggtaaaa aATGTCCTCG AATTTTCCCG AATTGGAAAA
    10681 AGGATTTTAT CGTCATTCTC TCGATCCGgt atgatcaatt attagcagct ataagatata
    10741 taagtttgat attaatatta tagGAGATGA AATGGCTTGC GAGGCCCACT GGTAAATGCG
    10801 ACGGCAAATT CTATGAGAAG AAAGTACTTC TTTTGGTAAA TTGGTTCAAG TTCTCCAGCA
    10861 AAATTTACGA TCGGGAATAC TACGAGTATG AAGTGAAAAT GACAAAGGAA GTATTGAATA
    10921 GAAAACCAGG AAAACCTTTC CCAAAAAAGA CAGAAATTCC AATgtaagtg cttgtaaatt
    10981 agtcaaaact aattttattt ttcagTCCCG ATCGTGCAAA ACTCTTCTGG CAACATCTTC
    11041 GGCATGAGAA GAAGCAGACA GATTTTATTC TCGAAGACTA TGTTTTTGAT GAAAAGGACA
    11101 CTGTTTATAG TGTTTGTCGA CTGAACACTG TCACATCAAA AATGCTGGTT TCGGAGAAAG
    11161 TAGTAAAAAA GGATTCGGAG AAAAAAGATG AAAAGGATTT GGAGAAAAAA ATCTTATACA
    11221 CAATGATACT TACCTATCGT AAAAAATTTC ACCTGAACTT TAGTCGAGAA AATCCGGAAA
    11281 AAGACGAAGA AGCGAATCGG AGTTACAAAT TCCTGAAGgt ttatgaaaaa cacgcattat
    11341 aacaaacaaa attagctttc agAATGTTAT GACCCAGAAA GTTCGCTACG CGCCTTTTGT
    11401 GAACGAGGAG ATTAAAGTgt gagttgcaat aataataata ataatcacct caactcattt
    11461 atatatttta agACAATTCG CGAAAAATTT TGTGTACGAT AATAATTCAA TTCTGCGAGT
    11521 TCCTGAATCG TTTCACGATC CAAACAGATT CGAACAATCA TTAGAAGTAG CACCAAGAAT
    11581 CGAAGCATGG TTTGGAATTT ACATTGGAAT CAAAGAATTG TTCGATGGTG AACCTGTGCT
    11641 CAATTTTGCA Agtaagtttg agaaactgcg ataaaaaatc atgtgatttt tgttgaagTT
    11701 GTCGATAAAC TATTCTACAA TGCACCGAAA ATGTCTCTTC TGGATTATCT TCTCCTAATT
    11761 GTCGACCCCC AGTCGTGTAA CGATGATGTA CGAAAAGATC TTAAAACAAA ACTGATGGCG
    11821 GGAAAAATGA CAATCAGACA AGCCGCGCGG CCAAGAATTC GACAATTATT GGAAAATTTG
    11881 AAGCTGAAAT GCGCAGAAGT TTGGGATAAC GAAATgttag tttaaattat tcaaacaatt
    11941 aatatacaaa ttgattttca gGTCGAGATT GACAGAACGA CATCTGACAT TTCTAGATTT
    12001 GTGCGAGGAA AACTCTCTTG TTTATAAAGT CACTGGTAAA TCGGACAGAG GAAGAAATGC
    12061 AAAAAAGTAC GATACTACAT TGTTCAAAAT CTATGAGGAA AACAAAAAGT TCATTGAGTT
    12121 TCCCCACCTA CCACTAGTCA AAGTTAAAAG TGGAGCAAAA GAATACGCTG TACCAATGGA
    12181 ACATCTTGAA GTTCATGAGA AGCCACAAAG ATACAAGAAT CGAATTGATC TGGTGATGCA
    12241 AGACAAGTTT CTAAAGCGAG CTACACGAAA ACCTCACGAC TACAAAGAAA ATACCCTAAA
    12301 AATGCTGAAA GAATTGGATT TCTCTTCTGA AGAGCTAAAT TTTGTTGAAA GATTTGGATT
    12361 ATGCTCCAAA CTTCAGATGA TCGAATGTCC AGGAAAGGTT TTGAAAGAGC CAATGCTTGT
    12421 GAATAGTGTA AATGAACAAA TTAAAATGAC ACCAGTGATT CGTGGATTTC AAGAAAAACA
    12481 ATTGAATGTG GTTCCCGAAA AAGAACTTTG CTGTGCTGTT TTTGTAGTCA ACGAAACAGC
    12541 GGGAAATCCA TGCTTAGAAG AGAACGACGT TGTgtaagtg ttttctacgt agattattcc
    12601 gaaatatttt cagTAAGTTC TACACCGAAC TAATTGGTGG TTGCAAGTTC CGTGGAATAC
    12661 GAATTGGTGC CAATGAAAAC AGAGGAGCGC AATCTATTAT GTACGACGCG ACGAAAAATG
    12721 AATATGCCgt aagtttcaga aaattgaaag tttttaaata tcatatttac agTTCTACAA
    12781 AAATTGTACA CTAAATACCG GAATCGGTAG ATTTGAAATA GCCGCAACAG AAGCGAAGAA
    12841 TATGTTTGAA CGTCTTCCCG ATAAAGAACA AAAAGTCTTA ATGTTCATTA TCATTTCCAA
    12901 ACGACAACTG AATGCTTACG GTTTTGTGAA ACATTATTGC GATCACACCA TCGGTGTAGC
    12961 TAATCAGCAT ATTACTTCTG AAACAGTCAC AAAAGCTTTG GCATCACTAA GGCACGAGAA
    13021 AGGATCAAAA CGAATTTTCT ATCAAATTGC ATTGAAAATC AACGCGAAAT TAGGAGGTAT
    13081 TAACCAGGAG CTTGACTGGT CAGAAATTGC AGAAATATCA CCAGAAGAAA AAGAAAGACG
    13141 GAAAACAATG CCATTAACTA TGTATGTTGG AATTGATGTA ACTCATCCAA CCTCCTACAG
    13201 TGGAATTGAT TATTCTATAG CGGCTGTAGT AGCGAGTATC AATCCAGGTG GAACTATCTA
    13261 TCGAAATATG ATTGTGACTC AAGAAGAATG TCGTCCCGGT GAGCGTGCAG TGGCTCATGG
    13321 ACGGGAAAGA ACAGATATTT TGGAAGCAAA GTTCGTGAAA TTGCTCAGAG AATTCGCAGA
    13381 Agtgagttgt cttgagtatt taaaagatct ctgggatttt taattttttt gtaaactttc
    13441 agAACAACGA CAATCGAGCA CCAGCGCATA TTGTAGTCTA TCGAGACGGA GTTAGCGATT
    13501 CGGAGATGCT ACGTGTTAGT CATGATGAGC TTCGATCTTT AAAAAGCGAA GTAAAACAAT
    13561 TCATGTCGGA ACGGGATGGA GAAGATCCAG AGCCGAAGTA CACGTTCATT GTGATTCAGA
    13621 AAAGACACAA TACACGATTG CTTCGAAGAA TGGAAAAAGA TAAGCCAGTG GTCAATAAAG
    13681 ATCTTACTCC TGCTGAAACA GATGTCGCTG TTGCTGCTGT TAAACAATGG GAGGAGGATA
    13741 TGAAAGAAAG CAAAGAAACT GGAATTGTGA ACCCATCATC CGGAACAACT GTGGATAAAC
    13801 TTATCGTTTC GAAATACAAA TTCGATTTTT TCTTGGCATC TCATCATGGT GTCCTTGGTA
    13861 CATCTCGTCC AGGACATTAC ACTGTTATGT ATGACGATAA AGGAATGAGC CAAGATGAAG
    13921 TCTATgtaag cgttttgaat agcagttagc gattttagga ttttgtaatc cgcatatagt
    13981 tattataaaa aaatgtttca gAAAATGACC TACGGACTTG CTTTTCTCTC TGCTAGATGT
    14041 CGAAAACCCA TCTCGTTGCC TGTTCCGGTT CATTATGCTC ATTTATCATG TGAAAAAGCG
    14101 AAAGAGCTTT ATCGAACTTA CAAGGAACAT TACATCGGTG ACTATGCACA GCCACGGACT
    14161 CGACACGAAA TGGAACATTT TCTCCAAACT AACGTGAAGT ACCCTGGAAT GTCGTTCGCA
    14221 TAAcattttg caaaagtgtc gcccgtttca atcaaatttt tcaattgtag atattgtact
    14281 tacttttttt taaagcccgg tttcaaaaat tcattccatg actaacgttt tcataaatta
    14341 cttgaaattt CTCTTCGGTA cccggGAAGT TCCTATACta tttgaaGAAT AGGAACTTCt
    14401 gcaggaattc gatatcGGT    
//
