# Supplementary material for: NHR-23 activity is necessary for C. elegans developmental progression and apical extracellular matrix structure and function
Source: bioRxiv preprint, doi:10.1101/2021.10.27.465992, version 4 (2023-03-13)
Supplement: File S2 [file 465992_file11.zip › File S2/pJW849 (wrt-2p- NLS-mScarlet (dpi)-tbb-2 3'UTR).ape]

LOCUS       pJW530__wrt_2p__        4949 bp ds-DNA     circular     23-JAN-2019
DEFINITION  .
ACCESSION   
VERSION     
SOURCE      .
  ORGANISM  .
COMMENT     
COMMENT     
COMMENT     ApEinfo:methylated:1
FEATURES             Location/Qualifiers
     primer_bind     536..553
                     /locus_tag="M13-fwd"
                     /label="M13-fwd"
                     /ApEinfo_label="M13-fwd"
                     /ApEinfo_fwdcolor="cyan"
                     /ApEinfo_revcolor="green"
                     /ApEinfo_graphicformat="arrow_data {{0 1 2 0 0 -1} {} 0}
                     width 5 offset 0"
     primer_bind     complement(3210..3230)
                     /locus_tag="M13-rev"
                     /label="M13-rev"
                     /ApEinfo_label="M13-rev"
                     /ApEinfo_fwdcolor="cyan"
                     /ApEinfo_revcolor="green"
                     /ApEinfo_graphicformat="arrow_data {{0 1 2 0 0 -1} {} 0}
                     width 5 offset 0"
     misc_feature    1989..2145
                     /locus_tag="mScarlet"
                     /label="mScarlet"
                     /ApEinfo_label="mScarlet"
                     /ApEinfo_fwdcolor="#ff0000"
                     /ApEinfo_revcolor="green"
                     /ApEinfo_graphicformat="arrow_data {{0 1 2 0 0 -1} {} 0}
                     width 5 offset 0"
     primer_bind     complement(3190..3211)
                     /locus_tag="T7"
                     /label="T7"
                     /ApEinfo_label="T7"
                     /ApEinfo_fwdcolor="cyan"
                     /ApEinfo_revcolor="green"
                     /ApEinfo_graphicformat="arrow_data {{0 1 2 0 0 -1} {} 0}
                     width 5 offset 0"
     misc_feature    2197..2342
                     /locus_tag="mScarlet(1)"
                     /label="mScarlet(1)"
                     /ApEinfo_label="mScarlet"
                     /ApEinfo_fwdcolor="#ff0000"
                     /ApEinfo_revcolor="green"
                     /ApEinfo_graphicformat="arrow_data {{0 1 2 0 0 -1} {} 0}
                     width 5 offset 0"
     rep_origin      4219..4905
                     /locus_tag="ColE1 origin"
                     /label="ColE1 origin"
                     /ApEinfo_label="ColE1 origin"
                     /ApEinfo_fwdcolor="gray50"
                     /ApEinfo_revcolor="gray50"
                     /ApEinfo_graphicformat="arrow_data {{0 1 2 0 0 -1} {} 0}
                     width 5 offset 0"
     misc_feature    2146..2196
                     /locus_tag="mScarlet-I-GLO"
                     /label="mScarlet-I-GLO"
                     /ApEinfo_label="mScarlet-I-GLO"
                     /ApEinfo_fwdcolor="#ff6377"
                     /ApEinfo_revcolor="green"
                     /ApEinfo_graphicformat="arrow_data {{0 1 2 0 0 -1} {} 0}
                     width 5 offset 0"
     CDS             3343..4149
                     /locus_tag="KanR"
                     /label="KanR"
                     /ApEinfo_label="KanR"
                     /ApEinfo_fwdcolor="yellow"
                     /ApEinfo_revcolor="yellow"
                     /ApEinfo_graphicformat="arrow_data {{0 1 2 0 0 -1} {} 0}
                     width 5 offset 0"
     misc_feature    2394..2568
                     /locus_tag="mScarlet(2)"
                     /label="mScarlet(2)"
                     /ApEinfo_label="mScarlet"
                     /ApEinfo_fwdcolor="#ff0000"
                     /ApEinfo_revcolor="green"
                     /ApEinfo_graphicformat="arrow_data {{0 1 2 0 0 -1} {} 0}
                     width 5 offset 0"
     misc_recomb     570..576
                     /locus_tag="AttL1"
                     /label="AttL1"
                     /ApEinfo_label="AttL1"
                     /ApEinfo_fwdcolor="plum"
                     /ApEinfo_revcolor="plum"
                     /ApEinfo_graphicformat="arrow_data {{0 1 2 0 0 -1} {} 0}
                     width 5 offset 0"
     misc_recomb     570..576
                     /locus_tag="AttP1"
                     /label="AttP1"
                     /ApEinfo_label="AttP1"
                     /ApEinfo_fwdcolor="plum"
                     /ApEinfo_revcolor="plum"
                     /ApEinfo_graphicformat="arrow_data {{0 1 2 0 0 -1} {} 0}
                     width 5 offset 0"
     misc_feature    2569..2619
                     /locus_tag="mScarlet-I-GLO(1)"
                     /label="mScarlet-I-GLO(1)"
                     /ApEinfo_label="mScarlet-I-GLO"
                     /ApEinfo_fwdcolor="#ff6377"
                     /ApEinfo_revcolor="green"
                     /ApEinfo_graphicformat="arrow_data {{0 1 2 0 0 -1} {} 0}
                     width 5 offset 0"
     misc_feature    2343..2393
                     /locus_tag="mScarlet-I-GLO(2)"
                     /label="mScarlet-I-GLO(2)"
                     /ApEinfo_label="mScarlet-I-GLO"
                     /ApEinfo_fwdcolor="#ff6377"
                     /ApEinfo_revcolor="green"
                     /ApEinfo_graphicformat="arrow_data {{0 1 2 0 0 -1} {} 0}
                     width 5 offset 0"
     misc_feature    2620..2837
                     /locus_tag="mScarlet(3)"
                     /label="mScarlet(3)"
                     /ApEinfo_label="mScarlet"
                     /ApEinfo_fwdcolor="#ff0000"
                     /ApEinfo_revcolor="green"
                     /ApEinfo_graphicformat="arrow_data {{0 1 2 0 0 -1} {} 0}
                     width 5 offset 0"
     terminator      2841..3172
                     /vntifkey="50"
                     /locus_tag="tbb-2\3'UTR"
                     /label="tbb-2\3'UTR"
                     /ApEinfo_label="tbb-2\3'UTR"
                     /ApEinfo_fwdcolor="#800040"
                     /ApEinfo_revcolor="green"
                     /ApEinfo_graphicformat="arrow_data {{0 1 2 0 0 -1} {} 0}
                     width 5 offset 0"
     misc_feature    1959..1961
                     /locus_tag="start codon"
                     /label="start codon"
                     /ApEinfo_label="start codon"
                     /ApEinfo_fwdcolor="#85dae9"
                     /ApEinfo_revcolor="#85dae9"
                     /ApEinfo_graphicformat="arrow_data {{0 1 2 0 0 -1} {} 0}
                     width 5 offset 0"
     misc_feature    1962..1982
                     /locus_tag="SV40 NLS"
                     /label="SV40 NLS"
                     /ApEinfo_label="SV40 NLS"
                     /ApEinfo_fwdcolor="#f58a5e"
                     /ApEinfo_revcolor="#f58a5e"
                     /ApEinfo_graphicformat="arrow_data {{0 1 2 0 0 -1} {} 0}
                     width 5 offset 0"
     misc_feature    577..1958
                     /locus_tag="wrt-2p"
                     /label="wrt-2p"
                     /ApEinfo_label="wrt-2p"
                     /ApEinfo_fwdcolor="#fb02fe"
                     /ApEinfo_revcolor="green"
                     /ApEinfo_graphicformat="arrow_data {{0 1 2 0 0 -1} {} 0}
                     width 5 offset 0"
ORIGIN
        1 CTTTCCTGCG TTATCCCCTG ATTCTGTGGA TAACCGTATT ACCGCCTTTG AGTGAGCTGA
       61 TACCGCTCGC CGCAGCCGAA CGACCGAGCG CAGCGAGTCA GTGAGCGAGG AAGCGGAAGA
      121 GCGCCCAATA CGCAAACCGC CTCTCCCCGC GCGTTGGCCG ATTCATTAAT GCAGCTGGCA
      181 CGACAGGTTT CCCGACTGGA AAGCGGGCAG TGAGCGCAAC GCAATTAATA CGCGTACCGC
      241 TAGCCAGGAA GAGTTTGTAG AAACGCAAAA AGGCCATCCG TCAGGATGGC CTTCTGCTTA
      301 GTTTGATGCC TGGCAGTTTA TGGCGGGCGT CCTGCCCGCC ACCCTCCGGG CCGTTGCTTC
      361 ACAACGTTCA AATCCGCTCC CGGCGGATTT GTCCTACTCA GGAGAGCGTT CACCGACAAA
      421 CAACAGATAA AACGAAAGGC CCAGTCTTCC GACTGAGCCT TTCGTTTTAT TTGATGCCTG
      481 GCAGTTCCCT ACTCTCGCGT TAACGCTAGC ATGGATGTTT TCCCAGTCAC GACGTTGTAA
      541 AACGACGGCC AGTCTTAAGC TCGGGCCCCA AATAATgcat gcaatattac gacgaataat
      601 tttattgaat tttgttgttt taattcattt aaaatttagt tttaatttat cagaactcta
      661 atacttactg aaccatgctt tgtaatatat ttatttatct attctgtaat aggtgaactt
      721 cgttacatta ctgatgtctg taatataaat ttacgggtgt tccccattcg aaaatagtag
      781 taatgcttgc ttttttgaaa aataaatgtc ttgcttggtg acttttattt cacgtatttt
      841 caaatgctca caaaaatttc acggaactga cttcttggtt acacatttgt agaaattttg
      901 actgaatgtt tgcattgaac tggtcaactt aagaatctga catgcaaatg gtgtgttttc
      961 tgaagaacac actttggcaa cttttaataa aaaaggggtg taacacgatt taaatctaat
     1021 aaaaacaact tctataatgt tattccgttt atatctcact ttatgtttta cattttactc
     1081 ttatatacat tttttgactc atttatacag ggtggtccat aattatggac caccctgtac
     1141 ttatatctta tttaaaacta tttcatgtaa gaattgtttt aacagcgcat tttttttcat
     1201 cactcgattt aaaggtaaaa ttgataggcc gcaatctatt ttggaaaact tcagaacaaa
     1261 atttaacatt ttaagaggta actgtgaagg tttataagag aattataaac cgatctaacc
     1321 actaaacatg gtaacgtaga aaaagtaaaa ttaggggagg ggggatgttt atttattctt
     1381 ggttttcaat tcttatcaga ctctgtaaag taaaatgaac ataacttgtt cgaatagtgt
     1441 aggaatttca aacaagctac aaatctagct ccacatacgc gtggaatagc cggtcataaa
     1501 tcgtcttccg ttaaccgcat ggctagatcc acaccgattc catttttctt gaataaaaca
     1561 atagcttgat gaaaattggg tagccaccga aaaaactgat tcgcgatccg gattattggt
     1621 gacaaacata cggcaagtga aagtgttgca ctgatagaaa ccgatacgag aatatgcctt
     1681 ttgggccccc cccccccccc ccctacggct tcactcccgg tgttgtagat ctgactttca
     1741 cttgccttat ctcgaggaat ctggagagga gaaggaggga caaccgatcc gcgcgcgcgt
     1801 aacaatacgg gagatataga ggaaaagcag caaaaagaca ttttgatgac cttattttct
     1861 tgtcgttgtc gagacggcca ttgtcccttc cacgcccagc ttttcattgt agttcaaatc
     1921 gcttctcatt gacaatcaac ctgccaattg tttctcggat gccaaagaag aagcgtaagg
     1981 tcctgcagAT GGTCTCCAAG GGAGAGGCTG TCATCAAGGA GTTCATGCGT TTCAAGGTCC
     2041 ACATGGAGGG ATCCATGAAC GGACACGAGT TCGAGATCGA GGGAGAGGGA GAGGGACGTC
     2101 CATACGAGGG AACCCAAACC GCCAAGCTCA AGGTCACCAA GGGAGgtaag tttgtgataa
     2161 tccaatttca attcgcaatg gtcatcgttt tttcagGACC ACTCCCATTC TCCTGGGACA
     2221 TCCTCTCCCC ACAATTCATG TACGGATCCC GTGCCTTCAT CAAGCACCCA GCCGACATCC
     2281 CAGACTACTA CAAGCAATCC TTCCCAGAGG GATTCAAGTG GGAGCGTGTG ATGAACTTCG
     2341 AGgtaagttt ttactccgct tttaacaatg gttgtttgac atcatttttt cagGACGGAG
     2401 GAGCCGTCAC CGTCACCCAA GACACCTCCC TCGAGGACGG AACCCTCATC TACAAGGTCA
     2461 AGCTCCGTGG AACCAACTTC CCACCAGACG GACCAGTCAT GCAAAAGAAG ACCATGGGAT
     2521 GGGAGGCCTC CACCGAGCGT CTCTACCCAG AGGACGGAGT CCTCAAAGgt aagtttgatg
     2581 aaacggtttc gtcttatata cactaatggt acttttcagG AGACATCAAG ATGGCCCTCC
     2641 GTCTCAAGGA CGGAGGACGT TACCTCGCCG ACTTCAAGAC CACCTACAAG GCCAAGAAGC
     2701 CAGTCCAAAT GCCAGGAGCC TACAACGTCG ACCGTAAGCT CGACATCACC TCCCACAACG
     2761 AGGACTACAC CGTCGTCGAG CAATACGAGC GTTCCGAGGG ACGTCACTCC ACCGGAGGAA
     2821 TGGACGAGCT CTACAAGTAA gataaatgca aaatcctttc aagcattccc ttcttctcta
     2881 tcactcttct ttctttttgt caaaaaattc tctcgctaat ttatttgctt ttttaatgtt
     2941 attattttat gactttttat agtcactgaa aagtttgcat ctgagtgaag tgaatgctat
     3001 caaaatgtga ttctgtctga tgtactttca caatctctct tcaattccat tttgaagtgc
     3061 tttaaacccg aaaggttgag aaaaatgcga gcgctcaaat atttgtattg tgttcgttga
     3121 gtgacccaac aaaaagagga aactttattg tgccgccaag aaaaaagtct caGCCATCCA
     3181 GCTGATATCC CCTATAGTGA GTCGTATTAC ATGGTCATAG CTGTTTCCTG GCAGCTCTGG
     3241 CCCGTGTCTC AAAATCTCTG ATGTTACATT GCACAAGATA AAATAATATC ATCATGAACA
     3301 ATAAAACTGT CTGCTTACAT AAACAGTAAT ACAAGGGGTG TTATGAGCCA TATTCAACGG
     3361 GAAACGTCGA GGCCGCGATT AAATTCCAAC ATGGATGCTG ATTTATATGG GTATAAATGG
     3421 GCTCGCGATA ATGTCGGGCA ATCAGGTGCG ACAATCTATC GCTTGTATGG GAAGCCCGAT
     3481 GCGCCAGAGT TGTTTCTGAA ACATGGCAAA GGTAGCGTTG CCAATGATGT TACAGATGAG
     3541 ATGGTCAGAC TAAACTGGCT GACGGAATTT ATGCCTCTTC CGACCATCAA GCATTTTATC
     3601 CGTACTCCTG ATGATGCATG GTTACTCACC ACTGCGATCC CCGGAAAAAC AGCATTCCAG
     3661 GTATTAGAAG AATATCCTGA TTCAGGTGAA AATATTGTTG ATGCGCTGGC AGTGTTCCTG
     3721 CGCCGGTTGC ATTCGATTCC TGTTTGTAAT TGTCCTTTTA ACAGCGATCG CGTATTTCGT
     3781 CTCGCTCAGG CGCAATCACG AATGAATAAC GGTTTGGTTG ATGCGAGTGA TTTTGATGAC
     3841 GAGCGTAATG GCTGGCCTGT TGAACAAGTC TGGAAAGAAA TGCATAAACT TTTGCCATTC
     3901 TCACCGGATT CAGTCGTCAC TCATGGTGAT TTCTCACTTG ATAACCTTAT TTTTGACGAG
     3961 GGGAAATTAA TAGGTTGTAT TGATGTTGGA CGAGTCGGAA TCGCAGACCG ATACCAGGAT
     4021 CTTGCCATCC TATGGAACTG CCTCGGTGAG TTTTCTCCTT CATTACAGAA ACGGCTTTTT
     4081 CAAAAATATG GTATTGATAA TCCTGATATG AATAAATTGC AGTTTCATTT GATGCTCGAT
     4141 GAGTTTTTCT AATCAGAATT GGTTAATTGG TTGTAACACT GGCAGAGCAT TACGCTGACT
     4201 TGACGGGACG GCGCAAGCTC ATGACCAAAA TCCCTTAACG TGAGTTACGC GTCGTTCCAC
     4261 TGAGCGTCAG ACCCCGTAGA AAAGATCAAA GGATCTTCTT GAGATCCTTT TTTTCTGCGC
     4321 GTAATCTGCT GCTTGCAAAC AAAAAAACCA CCGCTACCAG CGGTGGTTTG TTTGCCGGAT
     4381 CAAGAGCTAC CAACTCTTTT TCCGAAGGTA ACTGGCTTCA GCAGAGCGCA GATACCAAAT
     4441 ACTGTTCTTC TAGTGTAGCC GTAGTTAGGC CACCACTTCA AGAACTCTGT AGCACCGCCT
     4501 ACATACCTCG CTCTGCTAAT CCTGTTACCA GTGGCTGCTG CCAGTGGCGA TAAGTCGTGT
     4561 CTTACCGGGT TGGACTCAAG ACGATAGTTA CCGGATAAGG CGCAGCGGTC GGGCTGAACG
     4621 GGGGGTTCGT GCACACAGCC CAGCTTGGAG CGAACGACCT ACACCGAACT GAGATACCTA
     4681 CAGCGTGAGC TATGAGAAAG CGCCACGCTT CCCGAAGGGA GAAAGGCGGA CAGGTATCCG
     4741 GTAAGCGGCA GGGTCGGAAC AGGAGAGCGC ACGAGGGAGC TTCCAGGGGG AAACGCCTGG
     4801 TATCTTTATA GTCCTGTCGG GTTTCGCCAC CTCTGACTTG AGCGTCGATT TTTGTGATGC
     4861 TCGTCAGGGG GGCGGAGCCT ATGGAAAAAC GCCAGCAACG CGGCCTTTTT ACGGTTCCTG
     4921 GCCTTTTGCT GGCCTTTTGC TCACATGTT   
//
