# Supplementary material for: NHR-23 activity is necessary for C. elegans developmental progression and apical extracellular matrix structure and function
Source: bioRxiv preprint, doi:10.1101/2021.10.27.465992, version 4 (2023-03-13)
Supplement: File S2 [file 465992_file11.zip › File S2/pJW2236 (SCMmin-rde-1 CDS+3'UTR RMCE vector).ape]

LOCUS       pJW2236__SCMmin_       12400 bp    DNA        circular     13-MAR-2022
DEFINITION  .
ACCESSION   
VERSION     
SOURCE      .
  ORGANISM  .
COMMENT     
COMMENT     ApEinfo:methylated:1
FEATURES             Location/Qualifiers
     primer_bind     7608..7627
                     /locus_tag="T3"
                     /label="T3"
                     /ApEinfo_label="T3"
                     /ApEinfo_fwdcolor="#808000"
                     /ApEinfo_revcolor="#800040"
                     /ApEinfo_graphicformat="arrow_data {{0 1 2 0 0 -1} {} 0}
                     width 5 offset 0"
     CDS             join(1815..1955,2003..2836)
                     /locus_tag="SQT-1"
                     /label="SQT-1"
                     /ApEinfo_label="SQT-1"
                     /ApEinfo_fwdcolor="#00cccc"
                     /ApEinfo_revcolor="#006666"
                     /ApEinfo_graphicformat="arrow_data {{0 1 2 0 0 -1} {} 0}
                     width 5 offset 0"
     CDS             35..1060
                     /note="hygromycinR"
                     /locus_tag="hygR"
                     /label="hygR"
                     /ApEinfo_label="hygR"
                     /ApEinfo_fwdcolor="#006666"
                     /ApEinfo_revcolor="#006666"
                     /ApEinfo_graphicformat="arrow_data {{0 1 2 0 0 -1} {} 0}
                     width 5 offset 0"
     misc_feature    complement(12347..12380)
                     /locus_tag="FRT3"
                     /label="FRT3"
                     /ApEinfo_label="FRT3"
                     /ApEinfo_fwdcolor="#804000"
                     /ApEinfo_revcolor="#008040"
                     /ApEinfo_graphicformat="arrow_data {{0 1 2 0 0 -1} {} 0}
                     width 5 offset 0"
     misc_feature    7671..7704
                     /locus_tag="loxP"
                     /label="loxP"
                     /ApEinfo_label="loxP"
                     /ApEinfo_fwdcolor="#ff8000"
                     /ApEinfo_revcolor="#ff8000"
                     /ApEinfo_graphicformat="arrow_data {{0 1 2 0 0 -1} {} 0}
                     width 5 offset 0"
     3'UTR           complement(2874..3205)
                     /locus_tag="tbb-2 3'UTR"
                     /label="tbb-2 3'UTR"
                     /ApEinfo_label="tbb-2 3'UTR"
                     /ApEinfo_fwdcolor="#cc3333"
                     /ApEinfo_revcolor="#993333"
                     /ApEinfo_graphicformat="arrow_data {{0 1 2 0 0 -1} {} 0}
                     width 5 offset 0"
     misc_feature    7752..7752
                     /locus_tag="GG overlap site"
                     /label="GG overlap site"
                     /ApEinfo_label="GG overlap site"
                     /ApEinfo_fwdcolor="cyan"
                     /ApEinfo_revcolor="cyan"
                     /ApEinfo_graphicformat="arrow_data {{0 1 2 0 0 -1} {} 0}
                     width 5 offset 0"
     primer_bind     7570..7590
                     /locus_tag="M13-rev"
                     /label="M13-rev"
                     /ApEinfo_label="M13-rev"
                     /ApEinfo_fwdcolor="#808000"
                     /ApEinfo_revcolor="#800040"
                     /ApEinfo_graphicformat="arrow_data {{0 1 2 0 0 -1} {} 0}
                     width 5 offset 0"
     misc_feature    12339..12341
                     /locus_tag="GG overlap site(1)"
                     /label="GG overlap site(1)"
                     /ApEinfo_label="GG overlap site"
                     /ApEinfo_fwdcolor="cyan"
                     /ApEinfo_revcolor="cyan"
                     /ApEinfo_graphicformat="arrow_data {{0 1 2 0 0 -1} {} 0}
                     width 5 offset 0"
     CDS             complement(join(3210..3450,3502..3872,3924..4339))
                     /locus_tag="Cre"
                     /label="Cre"
                     /ApEinfo_label="Cre"
                     /ApEinfo_fwdcolor="#6699cc"
                     /ApEinfo_revcolor="#006666"
                     /ApEinfo_graphicformat="arrow_data {{0 1 2 0 0 -1} {} 0}
                     width 5 offset 0"
     misc_feature    12331..12338
                     /locus_tag="SapI Insertion Site"
                     /label="SapI Insertion Site"
                     /ApEinfo_label="SapI Insertion Site"
                     /ApEinfo_fwdcolor="#ea17ff"
                     /ApEinfo_revcolor="#ea17ff"
                     /ApEinfo_graphicformat="arrow_data {{0 1 2 0 0 -1} {} 0}
                     width 5 offset 0"
     primer_bind     7708..7709
                     /locus_tag="T7"
                     /label="T7"
                     /ApEinfo_label="T7"
                     /ApEinfo_fwdcolor="#808000"
                     /ApEinfo_revcolor="#800040"
                     /ApEinfo_graphicformat="arrow_data {{0 1 2 0 0 -1} {} 0}
                     width 5 offset 0"
     terminator      1064..1444
                     /locus_tag="let-858 Terminator"
                     /label="let-858 Terminator"
                     /ApEinfo_label="let-858 Terminator"
                     /ApEinfo_fwdcolor="#cc0000"
                     /ApEinfo_revcolor="#cc0000"
                     /ApEinfo_graphicformat="arrow_data {{0 1 2 0 0 -1} {} 0}
                     width 5 offset 0"
     rep_origin      6521..7208
                     /locus_tag="ColE1 origin"
                     /label="ColE1 origin"
                     /ApEinfo_label="ColE1 origin"
                     /ApEinfo_fwdcolor="#808080"
                     /ApEinfo_revcolor="#808080"
                     /ApEinfo_graphicformat="arrow_data {{0 1 2 0 0 -1} {} 0}
                     width 5 offset 0"
     CDS             5764..6423
                     /locus_tag="AmpR"
                     /label="AmpR"
                     /ApEinfo_label="AmpR"
                     /ApEinfo_fwdcolor="#ff8000"
                     /ApEinfo_revcolor="#ff8000"
                     /ApEinfo_graphicformat="arrow_data {{0 1 2 0 0 -1} {} 0}
                     width 5 offset 0"
     3'UTR           2837..2873
                     /locus_tag="sqt-1 3'UTR"
                     /label="sqt-1 3'UTR"
                     /ApEinfo_label="sqt-1 3'UTR"
                     /ApEinfo_fwdcolor="#cc3333"
                     /ApEinfo_revcolor="#cc3333"
                     /ApEinfo_graphicformat="arrow_data {{0 1 2 0 0 -1} {} 0}
                     width 5 offset 0"
     promoter        1445..1814
                     /locus_tag="sqt-1p"
                     /label="sqt-1p"
                     /ApEinfo_label="sqt-1p"
                     /ApEinfo_fwdcolor="#33cc00"
                     /ApEinfo_revcolor="#33cc00"
                     /ApEinfo_graphicformat="arrow_data {{0 1 2 0 0 -1} {} 0}
                     width 5 offset 0"
     misc_feature    1..34
                     /locus_tag="FRT"
                     /label="FRT"
                     /ApEinfo_label="FRT"
                     /ApEinfo_fwdcolor="#800000"
                     /ApEinfo_revcolor="#008080"
                     /ApEinfo_graphicformat="arrow_data {{0 1 2 0 0 -1} {} 0}
                     width 5 offset 0"
     misc_binding    7542..7564
                     /locus_tag="LacO"
                     /label="LacO"
                     /ApEinfo_label="LacO"
                     /ApEinfo_fwdcolor="#6495ed"
                     /ApEinfo_revcolor="#6495ed"
                     /ApEinfo_graphicformat="arrow_data {{0 1 2 0 0 -1} {} 0}
                     width 5 offset 0"
     promoter        complement(4340..4739)
                     /locus_tag="hsp16-41 promoter"
                     /label="hsp16-41 promoter"
                     /ApEinfo_label="hsp16-41 promoter"
                     /ApEinfo_fwdcolor="#0080c0"
                     /ApEinfo_revcolor="#0080c0"
                     /ApEinfo_graphicformat="arrow_data {{0 1 2 0 0 -1} {} 0}
                     width 5 offset 0"
     primer_bind     complement(4822..4839)
                     /locus_tag="M13-fwd"
                     /label="M13-fwd"
                     /ApEinfo_label="M13-fwd"
                     /ApEinfo_fwdcolor="#808000"
                     /ApEinfo_revcolor="#800040"
                     /ApEinfo_graphicformat="arrow_data {{0 1 2 0 0 -1} {} 0}
                     width 5 offset 0"
     primer_bind     complement(4793..4813)
                     /locus_tag="T7(1)"
                     /label="T7(1)"
                     /ApEinfo_label="T7"
                     /ApEinfo_fwdcolor="#808000"
                     /ApEinfo_revcolor="#800040"
                     /ApEinfo_graphicformat="arrow_data {{0 1 2 0 0 -1} {} 0}
                     width 5 offset 0"
     rep_origin      4997..5303
                     /locus_tag="F1 ori"
                     /label="F1 ori"
                     /ApEinfo_label="F1 ori"
                     /ApEinfo_fwdcolor="#808080"
                     /ApEinfo_revcolor="#808080"
                     /ApEinfo_graphicformat="arrow_data {{0 1 2 0 0 -1} {} 0}
                     width 5 offset 0"
     CDS             4910..4978
                     /locus_tag="LacZ alpha"
                     /label="LacZ alpha"
                     /ApEinfo_label="LacZ alpha"
                     /ApEinfo_fwdcolor="#ff8000"
                     /ApEinfo_revcolor="#ff8000"
                     /ApEinfo_graphicformat="arrow_data {{0 1 2 0 0 -1} {} 0}
                     width 5 offset 0"
     misc_feature    12343..12348
                     /locus_tag="MCS"
                     /label="MCS"
                     /ApEinfo_label="MCS"
                     /ApEinfo_fwdcolor="cyan"
                     /ApEinfo_revcolor="green"
                     /ApEinfo_graphicformat="arrow_data {{0 1 2 0 0 -1} {} 0}
                     width 5 offset 0"
     misc_feature    7753..8325
                     /locus_tag="scm promoter"
                     /label="scm promoter"
                     /ApEinfo_label="scm promoter"
                     /ApEinfo_fwdcolor="#ff40ff"
                     /ApEinfo_revcolor="cyan"
                     /ApEinfo_graphicformat="arrow_data {{0 1 2 0 0 -1} {} 0}
                     width 5 offset 0"
     misc_feature    8487..8509
                     /locus_tag="pes10.Tsa"
                     /label="pes10.Tsa"
                     /ApEinfo_label="pes10.Tsa"
                     /ApEinfo_fwdcolor="#996633"
                     /ApEinfo_revcolor="#996633"
                     /ApEinfo_graphicformat="arrow_data {{0 1 2 0 0 -1} {} 0}
                     width 5 offset 0"
     misc_feature    8628..12326
                     /locus_tag="rde-1 (includes 3' UTR)"
                     /label="rde-1 (includes 3' UTR)"
                     /ApEinfo_label="rde-1 (includes 3' UTR)"
                     /ApEinfo_fwdcolor="cyan"
                     /ApEinfo_revcolor="green"
                     /ApEinfo_graphicformat="arrow_data {{0 0.5 0 1 2 0 0 -1 0
                     -0.5} {} 0} width 5 offset 0"
     misc_feature    8331..8511
                     /locus_tag="pes-10 minimal promoter"
                     /label="pes-10 minimal promoter"
                     /ApEinfo_label="pes-10 minimal promoter"
                     /ApEinfo_fwdcolor="#b1ff67"
                     /ApEinfo_revcolor="#b1ff67"
                     /ApEinfo_graphicformat="arrow_data {{0 1 2 0 0 -1} {} 0}
                     width 5 offset 0"
     misc_feature    8326..8350
                     /locus_tag="pes10.delta-181"
                     /label="pes10.delta-181"
                     /ApEinfo_label="pes10.delta-181"
                     /ApEinfo_fwdcolor="#996633"
                     /ApEinfo_revcolor="#996633"
                     /ApEinfo_graphicformat="arrow_data {{0 1 2 0 0 -1} {} 0}
                     width 5 offset 0"
ORIGIN
        1 GAAGTTCCTA TTCtctagaa aGTATAGGAA CTTCATGAAA AAGCCTGAAC TCACCGCGAC
       61 GTCTGTCGAG AAGTTTCTGA TCGAAAAGTT CGACAGCGTC TCCGACCTGA TGCAGCTCTC
      121 GGAGGGCGAA GAATCTCGTG CTTTCAGCTT CGATGTAGGA GGGCGTGGAT ATGTCCTGCG
      181 GGTAAATAGC TGCGCCGATG GTTTCTACAA AGATCGTTAT GTTTATCGGC ACTTTGCATC
      241 GGCCGCGCTC CCGATTCCGG AAGTGCTTGA CATTGGGGAA TTCAGCGAGA GCCTGACCTA
      301 TTGCATCTCC CGCCGTGCAC AGGGTGTCAC GTTGCAAGAC CTGCCTGAAA CCGAACTGCC
      361 CGCTGTTCTG CAGCCGGTCG CGGAGGCCAT GGATGCGATC GCTGCGGCCG ATCTTAGCCA
      421 GACGAGCGGG TTCGGCCCAT TCGGACCGCA AGGAATCGGT CAATACACTA CATGGCGTGA
      481 TTTCATATGC GCGATTGCTG ATCCCCATGT GTATCACTGG CAAACTGTGA TGGACGACAC
      541 CGTCAGTGCG TCCGTCGCGC AGGCTCTCGA TGAGCTGATG CTTTGGGCCG AGGACTGCCC
      601 CGAAGTCCGG CACCTCGTGC ACGCGGATTT CGGCTCCAAC AATGTCCTGA CGGACAATGG
      661 CCGCATAACA GCGGTCATTG ACTGGAGCGA GGCGATGTTC GGGGATTCCC AATACGAGGT
      721 CGCCAACATC TTCTTCTGGA GGCCGTGGTT GGCTTGTATG GAGCAGCAGA CGCGCTACTT
      781 CGAGCGGAGG CATCCGGAGC TTGCAGGATC GCCGCGGCTC CGGGCGTATA TGCTCCGCAT
      841 TGGTCTTGAC CAACTCTATC AGAGCTTGGT TGACGGCAAT TTCGATGATG CAGCTTGGGC
      901 GCAGGGTCGA TGCGACGCAA TCGTCCGATC CGGAGCCGGG ACTGTCGGGC GTACACAAAT
      961 CGCCCGCAGA AGCGCGGCCG TCTGGACCGA TGGCTGTGTA GAAGTACTCG CCGATAGTGG
     1021 AAACCGACGC CCCAGCACTC GTCCGAGGGC AAAGGAATAG GCGGGATGAT CGACGCCaAC
     1081 GTCGTTGAAT TTTCAAATTT TAAATACTGA ATATTTGTTT TTTTTCCTAT TATTTATTTA
     1141 TTCTCTTTGT GTTTTTTTTC TTGCTTTCTA AAAAATTAAT TCAATCCAAA TCTAAacatt
     1201 tttttttctc tttccgtctc ccaattcgta ttccgctcct ctcatctgaa cacaatgtgc
     1261 aagtttattt atcttctcgc tttcatttca ttaggacgtg gggggaattg gtggaagggg
     1321 gaaacacaca aaaggatgat ggaaatgaaa taaggacaca caatatgcaa caacattcaa
     1381 ttcagaaata tggaggaagg tttaaaagaa aacataaaaa tatatagagg aggaaggaaa
     1441 ctagctgccc tcgattgtct atcttccatt ctcaccaagt ttcaacaact ttattcagtc
     1501 attcttctct ggttcatttc ccaaccaatc ttcccgaata aagcccatct gtcctttcgg
     1561 ccacattcct cacctacatc cgtactcctt atctcccgtt cttatccagt cttttatcgt
     1621 ctctgcgtct cgcacactgt ctcgtcggta atgtaaaaaa aaaacaaaaa aaacttgaaa
     1681 acttgcggaa agatttccta ataaaaggag acgaatccgg taggaaatcg acaagtctct
     1741 gcttctcgaa gactaggtga gttacatttc tttggccgaa ttattttgaa atcctaaatt
     1801 tgataatttc agagATGTCT GTAAAACTTG CGTGTTATGT GACGGCTTCG GTCACTGTCG
     1861 CCACTCTTAT GGTATGCTTC ATGACCATGT CAACCATCTA CTCGGAGGTT GATGGATTCA
     1921 GAGAGAAGCT TGATACCGAG ATGAATGTGT TCAGAgtgag ttaaattata ttttgaattt
     1981 taaataattt ttaattttct agCAATCTAC CAATGGATTG TGGAAGGACA TAGTTGTCAT
     2041 CGGAAGATCT AGCAAGCGTG TCCGTTGTCA ATATGAAGAG ACCAACGCTA CCCCAACTCC
     2101 ACATGCTGAT GGATCCCCAT CTGCTCCACC AGGTCAACCA CCAGCAGTTC CACCAGTCTT
     2161 CAACCAGCCA AAGACTCCAA ATGGAGCCAA TGGAAATGGA CCAACCTGCA ACTGCAATGC
     2221 TGATAACAAG TGCCCAGCTG GACCATCCGG ACCAAAGGGA GTTCCAGGAG TTCCAGGACT
     2281 CGACGGAGTT CCAGGACTTG ACGGTGTTCC AGGAGTTGGA GCTGATGATA TCGCTCCACA
     2341 ACGCGAGTCT GTCGGATGCT TCACTTGCCC ACAAGGACCA GTTGGACCAC CAGGAGCTCT
     2401 TGGAAGACCA GGACCACGTG GACTTCCAGG ACCAAGAGGA CAAAATGGAA ACCCAGGAAG
     2461 AGATGGACAA CCAGGACATC CAGGAGAGCA AGGATCATCC GGTCAAATCG GAAAGATCGG
     2521 AGAGCCAGGA CCACCAGGAG AGAAGGGACG CGACGCCGAG CATCCAATCG GAAGACCAGG
     2581 ACCAAAGGGA CCAAGAGGAG ATCAAGGACC AACAGGACCA GCTGGACAGA ACGGTCTTCA
     2641 CGGACCACCA GGAGAGCCAG GAACCGTTGG ACCAGAAGGA CCATCTGGAA AGCAAGGACG
     2701 TCAAGGACCA GACGGAACCC AGGGAGAGAC TGGACCAGAC GGAAGACCAG GAAAGGATGC
     2761 CGAGTACTGC CAGTGCCCAG ACAAGTCTCC ACCATCAGAG GCTGTCAACG CCAACCGTGG
     2821 ATACAGAAAT ATCTAAattg ttggtgtttt ctaataaaat atttgagatt cagtgagact
     2881 tttttcttgg cggcacaata aagtttcctc tttttgttgg gtcactcaac gaacacaata
     2941 caaatatttg agcgctcgca tttttctcaa cctttcgggt ttaaagcact tcaaaatgga
     3001 attgaagaga gattgtgaaa gtacatcaga cagaatcaca ttttgatagc attcacttca
     3061 ctcagatgca aacttttcag tgactataaa aagtcataaa ataataacat taaaaaagca
     3121 aataaattag cgagagaatt ttttgacaaa aagaaagaag agtgatagag aagaagggaa
     3181 tgcttgaaag gattttgcat ttatcttaAT CACCGTCTTC GAGAAGACGA ACCATGGCGC
     3241 CAGTTTCAGA ATCCAAGTTT CTAATATAGT TCATCACAAT GTTGACGTTG GTCCAACCTC
     3301 CGGCTTGCAT AATCTCTGGG ATGGAAACTC CAGCGCGAGC CATGTCACGG GCAGCTCCGA
     3361 CACGGGCGGA ATGTCCAGAC CAAGCCAAGT AACGTTGTCC GGAATCATCC TTGGCTCCGT
     3421 AGATGAGACG GTGGGTAGCT TCGAAGATTC ctgaaaattt attttcagct tattcttagc
     3481 taatatgttg tttaaactta cCTTCAAGAG CTCGAGTCGA GAGTTGTGAT GTTGCACTCG
     3541 GGGCAGCAAC TCCGTTCTTG CGAACACGAC AGAACAGGTA GTTGTTTGGA TCATCGGCGA
     3601 CTCCGGAAAC CGAAATCCAG CGCTCAACGA GCTTGGTAAC TCCAAGGGAG AGCGCTTTTT
     3661 CGACTCCGGC AGTCGAGACC AGCGTTTTTG TACGTCCGAT GTGGATGAGC ATTCTTCCTC
     3721 CGTCTGTGCG ACTAATATCC TTGACGCGAA TGCGGGCAAT TTCGGCGATA CGGAGAAGTG
     3781 TGTTGTAAGC AATTCCGAGG AAGGCGAGGT TTCGGATGTC CTGGCAACGA TCGGAATTTT
     3841 CCATAAGAGA ACGGACCTGA TCGAAGTCGG TTctgaaaat ttcgtcaagt cttaggattg
     3901 aatacattaa tatttaaact tacCTTTCGA AGGCGAGGGC TTGCTTGGCT CTCTCTCCAG
     3961 CATCAACATT TTCCTTGCGG ATACGTCTCA TTACGAGAGA TACGGCATTA GAATCTGATG
     4021 GGCGTGGAAG TCCAGATCGG CGATGGAGCA TATTGAGCTG TCCGAGATGT TGTTGGATCG
     4081 TCTTCACCGC CAATCCACGA GCTTGGAGGT AGAGCAAGTA GTCACGAACG TCTTCTGGCT
     4141 CGGCTGGGAA CCACTTGCGG TTGTTAAGCT TGCACCAGGC AGCCCAAGAA CGGCACACTG
     4201 AGAGAAGCAT CTTCCAGGTG TGCTCGGAGA AGGCTTGTCT GTCACGGAAC ATATCCATGA
     4261 GGTTCTTGCG AACTTCATCA CTTGTCGCGT CAACTGGAAG TGCTGGAAGA TTTTGATGAA
     4321 CAGTGAGAAG ATTTGACATa ttttcgaagt tttttagatg cactagaaca aagcgtgttg
     4381 gcttcctctg agcccgcttt ccttatatac ccgcattctg cagccttaca gaatgttcta
     4441 gaaggtccta gatgcattcg tttgaaaata ctcccggtgg gtgcaaagag acgcagacgg
     4501 aaaatgtatc tgggtctctt tattgtgtac actacttttc catgtaccga atgtgagtcg
     4561 ccctcctttt gcaacaagca gctcgaatgt tctagaaaaa ggtggaaaat agtataaata
     4621 ccgttgaaaa taaataccga acaacatttg ctctaattgt gaaattagaa atcttcaaac
     4681 tataatcatg tcactttacc actatttccg tccagctcaa cgttccgttt ttggtgatcG
     4741 TAagcttatc gataccgtcg acccgttaac cgggggcccg gtacccaatt cgccctatag
     4801 tgagtcgtat tacgcgcgct cactggccgt cgttttacaa cgtcgtgact gggaaaaccc
     4861 tggcgttacc caacttaatc gccttgcagc acatccccct ttcgccagct ggcgtaatag
     4921 cgaagaggcc cgcaccgatc gcccttccca acagttgcgc agcctgaatg gcgaatgggn
     4981 nnnnnnnnnn nnnnnnnnnn nnnnnnnnnn nnnnnnnnnn nnnnnnnnnn nnnnnnnnnn
     5041 nnnnnnnnnn nnnnnnnnnn nnnnnnnnnn nnnnnnnnnn nnnnnnnnnn nnnnnnnnnn
     5101 nnncnnnnnn nnnnnnnnnn nnnnnnnnnn nnnnnnnnnn nnnnnnnnnn nnnnnnnnnn
     5161 nnnnnnnnnn nnnnnnnnnn nnnnnnnnnn nnnnnannnn nnnnnnnnnn nnnnnnnnnn
     5221 nnnnnnnnnn nnnnnnnnnn nnnnnccttt gacgttggag tccacgttct ttnnnnnnnn
     5281 nnnnnnnnnn nnnnnnnnnn nnnnnnnnna ccctatctcg gtctattctt ttgatttata
     5341 agggattttg ccgatttcgg cctattggtt aaaaaatgag ctgatttaac aaaaatttaa
     5401 cgcgaatttt aacaaaatat taacgcttac aatttaggtg gcacttttcg gggaaatgtg
     5461 cgcggaaccc ctatttgttt atttttctaa atacattcaa atatgtatcc gctcatgaga
     5521 caataaccct gataaatgct tcaataatat tgaaaaagga agagtatgag tattcaacat
     5581 ttccgtgtcg cccttattcc cttttttgcg gcattttgcc ttcctgtttt tgctcaccca
     5641 gaaacgctgg tgaaagtaaa agatgctgaa gatcagttgg gtgcacgagt gggttacatc
     5701 gaactggatc tcaacagcgg taagatcctt gagagttttc gccccgaaga acgttttcca
     5761 atgatgagca cttttaaagt tctgctatgt ggcgcggtat tatcccgtat tgacgccggg
     5821 caagagcaac tcggtcgccg catacactat tctcagaatg acttggttga gtactcacca
     5881 gtcacagaaa agcatcttac ggatggcatg acagtaagag aattatgcag tgctgccata
     5941 accatgagtg ataacactgc ggccaactta cttctgacaa cgatcggagg accgaaggag
     6001 ctaaccgctt ttttgcacaa catgggggat catgtaactc gccttgatcg ttgggaaccg
     6061 gagctgaatg aagccatacc aaacgacgag cgtgacacca cgatgcctgt agcaatggca
     6121 acaacgttgc gcaaactatt aactggcgaa ctacttactc tagcttcccg gcaacaatta
     6181 atagactgga tggaggcgga taaagttgca ggaccacttc tgcgctcggc ccttccggct
     6241 ggctggttta ttgctgataa atctggagcc ggtgagcgtg ggtctcgcgg tatcattgca
     6301 gcactggggc cagatggtaa gccctcccgt atcgtagtta tctacacgac ggggagtcag
     6361 gcaactatgg atgaacgaaa tagacagatc gctgagatag gtgcctcact gattaagcat
     6421 tggtaactgt cagaccaagt ttactcatat atactttaga ttgatttaaa acttcatttt
     6481 taatttaaaa ggatctaggt gaagatcctt tttgataatc tcatgaccaa aatcccttaa
     6541 cgtgagtttt cgttccactg agcgtcagac cccgtagaaa agatcaaagg atcttcttga
     6601 gatccttttt ttctgcgcgt aatctgctgc ttgcaaacaa aaaaaccacc gctaccagcg
     6661 gtggtttgtt tgccggatca agagctacca actctttttc cgaaggtaac tggcttcagc
     6721 agagcgcaga taccaaatac tgtccttcta gtgtagccgt agttaggcca ccacttcaag
     6781 aactctgtag caccgcctac atacctcgct ctgctaatcc tgttaccagt ggctgctgcc
     6841 agtggcgata agtcgtgtct taccgggttg gactcaagac gatagttacc ggataaggcg
     6901 cagcggtcgg gctgaacggg gggttcgtgc acacagccca gcttggagcg aacgacctac
     6961 accgaactga gatacctaca gcgtgagcta tgagaaagcg ccacgcttcc cgaagggaga
     7021 aaggcggaca ggtatccggt aagcggcagg gtcggaacag gagagcgcac gagggagctt
     7081 ccagggggaa acgcctggta tctttatagt cctgtcgggt ttcgccacct ctgacttgag
     7141 cgtcgatttt tgtgatgctc gtcagggggg cggagcctat ggaaaaacgc cagcaacgcg
     7201 gcctttttac ggttcctggc cttttgctgg ccttttgctc acatgttctt tcctgcgtta
     7261 tcccctgatt ctgtggataa ccgtattacc gcctttgagt gagctgatac cgctcgccgc
     7321 agccgaacga ccgagcgcag cgagtcagtg agcgaggaag cggaattcgc ccaatacgca
     7381 aaccgcctct ccccgcgcgt tggccgattc attaatgcag ctggcacgac aggtttcccg
     7441 actggaaagc gggcagtgag cgcaacgcaa ttaatgtgag ttagctcact cattaggcac
     7501 cccaggcttt acactttatg cttccggctc gtatgttgtg tggaattgtg agcggataac
     7561 aatttcacac aggaaacagc tatgaccatg attacgccaa gcgcgcaatt aaccctcact
     7621 aaagggaaca aaagctggag ctccaccgcg gtggcggccg ctCTAGATGG ATAACTTCGT
     7681 ATAGCATACA TTATACGAAG TTATACGggc gaattggagc tccaccgcgg tggcggccgc
     7741 tctagaaCTA GTctagttca cagtggtggt ttcggagagt ttgaccaaaa aagacggcca
     7801 aatatcacat aaattaggac agggctcggg ccgatttgaa gttgggggga cggagagaga
     7861 gagagagatg ggtaccaata acacacagaa aatagaagct cccagtgcca tcaaacaatc
     7921 aaattctatt taacaaaatt aaaacggctg cgtggattat tgtggctgtt ggttaagaat
     7981 attttaatgg gggaaaggga tttacacatt ttggaggaga agggaatttg gacatgtaag
     8041 ttgtgcaatt aggtcttgga aagctggttg gatagccagt caagtccttc gtagagtcca
     8101 tgtccttgag ttgcacatgt agcttggatg taccactgaa aatttttcat ttacattata
     8161 aatttggaaa caattttatt tattccgtga gtggacaatc ttttattcga tcagattaat
     8221 acgcttgtcc ggtttcaaat tttgatcgtc tatgcagata agactaaaca gagaacggaa
     8281 tctcgaatac cactcacctg tcttgagcgg agattgtgaa gtccaGATCG ATTTTTTGCA
     8341 AATTACGAGC GTTGTAGGGG GCGGAgCGAT AGGTCCTATA GGTTTTgGTA TATCATCATT
     8401 CATTCATTCA TTGGTACATT CATTTACCCA CCTTCCTCTT TCTGAGCTTC TCTGGAGTTC
     8461 TGTGCTTCCT TTTTCCCTTA TCTTTATACT GTAATTTTTA ACTTTCAGgc attgattgGA
     8521 TCCCCGGGAT TGGCCAAAGG ACCCAAAGgt atgtttcgaa tgatactaac ataacataga
     8581 acattttcag GAGGACCCTT GCTTGGAGGG TACCGAGCTC AGAAAAAATG TCCTCGAATT
     8641 TTCCCGAATT GGAAAAAGGA TTTTATCGTC ATTCTCTCGA TCCGgtatga tcaattatta
     8701 gcagctataa gatatataag tttgatatta atattatagG AGATGAAATG GCTTGCGAGG
     8761 CCCACTGGTA AATGCGACGG CAAATTCTAT GAGAAGAAAG TACTTCTTTT GGTAAATTGG
     8821 TTCAAGTTCT CCAGCAAAAT TTACGATCGG GAATACTACG AGTATGAAGT GAAAATGACA
     8881 AAGGAAGTAT TGAATAGAAA ACCAGGAAAA CCTTTCCCAA AAAAGACAGA AATTCCAATg
     8941 taagtgcttg taaattagtc aaaactaatt ttatttttca gTCCCGATCG TGCAAAACTC
     9001 TTCTGGCAAC ATCTTCGGCA TGAGAAGAAG CAGACAGATT TTATTCTCGA AGACTATGTT
     9061 TTTGATGAAA AGGACACTGT TTATAGTGTT TGTCGACTGA ACACTGTCAC ATCAAAAATG
     9121 CTGGTTTCGG AGAAAGTAGT AAAAAAGGAT TCGGAGAAAA AAGATGAAAA GGATTTGGAG
     9181 AAAAAAATCT TATACACAAT GATACTTACC TATCGTAAAA AATTTCACCT GAACTTTAGT
     9241 CGAGAAAATC CGGAAAAAGA CGAAGAAGCG AATCGGAGTT ACAAATTCCT GAAGgtttat
     9301 gaaaaacacg cattataaca aacaaaatta gctttcagAA TGTTATGACC CAGAAAGTTC
     9361 GCTACGCGCC TTTTGTGAAC GAGGAGATTA AAGTgtgagt tgcaataata ataataataa
     9421 tcacctcaac tcatttatat attttaagAC AATTCGCGAA AAATTTTGTG TACGATAATA
     9481 ATTCAATTCT GCGAGTTCCT GAATCGTTTC ACGATCCAAA CAGATTCGAA CAATCATTAG
     9541 AAGTAGCACC AAGAATCGAA GCATGGTTTG GAATTTACAT TGGAATCAAA GAATTGTTCG
     9601 ATGGTGAACC TGTGCTCAAT TTTGCAAgta agtttgagaa actgcgataa aaaatcatgt
     9661 gatttttgtt gaagTTGTCG ATAAACTATT CTACAATGCA CCGAAAATGT CTCTTCTGGA
     9721 TTATCTTCTC CTAATTGTCG ACCCCCAGTC GTGTAACGAT GATGTACGAA AAGATCTTAA
     9781 AACAAAACTG ATGGCGGGAA AAATGACAAT CAGACAAGCC GCGCGGCCAA GAATTCGACA
     9841 ATTATTGGAA AATTTGAAGC TGAAATGCGC AGAAGTTTGG GATAACGAAA Tgttagttta
     9901 aattattcaa acaattaata tacaaattga ttttcagGTC GAGATTGACA GAACGACATC
     9961 TGACATTTCT AGATTTGTGC GAGGAAAACT CTCTTGTTTA TAAAGTCACT GGTAAATCGG
    10021 ACAGAGGAAG AAATGCAAAA AAGTACGATA CTACATTGTT CAAAATCTAT GAGGAAAACA
    10081 AAAAGTTCAT TGAGTTTCCC CACCTACCAC TAGTCAAAGT TAAAAGTGGA GCAAAAGAAT
    10141 ACGCTGTACC AATGGAACAT CTTGAAGTTC ATGAGAAGCC ACAAAGATAC AAGAATCGAA
    10201 TTGATCTGGT GATGCAAGAC AAGTTTCTAA AGCGAGCTAC ACGAAAACCT CACGACTACA
    10261 AAGAAAATAC CCTAAAAATG CTGAAAGAAT TGGATTTCTC TTCTGAAGAG CTAAATTTTG
    10321 TTGAAAGATT TGGATTATGC TCCAAACTTC AGATGATCGA ATGTCCAGGA AAGGTTTTGA
    10381 AAGAGCCAAT GCTTGTGAAT AGTGTAAATG AACAAATTAA AATGACACCA GTGATTCGTG
    10441 GATTTCAAGA AAAACAATTG AATGTGGTTC CCGAAAAAGA ACTTTGCTGT GCTGTTTTTG
    10501 TAGTCAACGA AACAGCGGGA AATCCATGCT TAGAAGAGAA CGACGTTGTg taagtgtttt
    10561 ctacgtagat tattccgaaa tattttcagT AAGTTCTACA CCGAACTAAT TGGTGGTTGC
    10621 AAGTTCCGTG GAATACGAAT TGGTGCCAAT GAAAACAGAG GAGCGCAATC TATTATGTAC
    10681 GACGCGACGA AAAATGAATA TGCCgtaagt ttcagaaaat tgaaagtttt taaatatcat
    10741 atttacagTT CTACAAAAAT TGTACACTAA ATACCGGAAT CGGTAGATTT GAAATAGCCG
    10801 CAACAGAAGC GAAGAATATG TTTGAACGTC TTCCCGATAA AGAACAAAAA GTCTTAATGT
    10861 TCATTATCAT TTCCAAACGA CAACTGAATG CTTACGGTTT TGTGAAACAT TATTGCGATC
    10921 ACACCATCGG TGTAGCTAAT CAGCATATTA CTTCTGAAAC AGTCACAAAA GCTTTGGCAT
    10981 CACTAAGGCA CGAGAAAGGA TCAAAACGAA TTTTCTATCA AATTGCATTG AAAATCAACG
    11041 CGAAATTAGG AGGTATTAAC CAGGAGCTTG ACTGGTCAGA AATTGCAGAA ATATCACCAG
    11101 AAGAAAAAGA AAGACGGAAA ACAATGCCAT TAACTATGTA TGTTGGAATT GATGTAACTC
    11161 ATCCAACCTC CTACAGTGGA ATTGATTATT CTATAGCGGC TGTAGTAGCG AGTATCAATC
    11221 CAGGTGGAAC TATCTATCGA AATATGATTG TGACTCAAGA AGAATGTCGT CCCGGTGAGC
    11281 GTGCAGTGGC TCATGGACGG GAAAGAACAG ATATTTTGGA AGCAAAGTTC GTGAAATTGC
    11341 TCAGAGAATT CGCAGAAgtg agttgtcttg agtatttaaa agatctctgg gatttttaat
    11401 ttttttgtaa actttcagAA CAACGACAAT CGAGCACCAG CGCATATTGT AGTCTATCGA
    11461 GACGGAGTTA GCGATTCGGA GATGCTACGT GTTAGTCATG ATGAGCTTCG ATCTTTAAAA
    11521 AGCGAAGTAA AACAATTCAT GTCGGAACGG GATGGAGAAG ATCCAGAGCC GAAGTACACG
    11581 TTCATTGTGA TTCAGAAAAG ACACAATACA CGATTGCTTC GAAGAATGGA AAAAGATAAG
    11641 CCAGTGGTCA ATAAAGATCT TACTCCTGCT GAAACAGATG TCGCTGTTGC TGCTGTTAAA
    11701 CAATGGGAGG AGGATATGAA AGAAAGCAAA GAAACTGGAA TTGTGAACCC ATCATCCGGA
    11761 ACAACTGTGG ATAAACTTAT CGTTTCGAAA TACAAATTCG ATTTTTTCTT GGCATCTCAT
    11821 CATGGTGTCC TTGGTACATC TCGTCCAGGA CATTACACTG TTATGTATGA CGATAAAGGA
    11881 ATGAGCCAAG ATGAAGTCTA Tgtaagcgtt ttgaatagca gttagcgatt ttaggatttt
    11941 gtaatccgca tatagttatt ataaaaaaat gtttcagAAA ATGACCTACG GACTTGCTTT
    12001 TCTCTCTGCT AGATGTCGAA AACCCATCTC GTTGCCTGTT CCGGTTCATT ATGCTCATTT
    12061 ATCATGTGAA AAAGCGAAAG AGCTTTATCG AACTTACAAG GAACATTACA TCGGTGACTA
    12121 TGCACAGCCA CGGACTCGAC ACGAAATGGA ACATTTTCTC CAAACTAACG TGAAGTACCC
    12181 TGGAATGTCG TTCGCATAAc attttgcaaa agtgtcgccc gtttcaatca aatttttcaa
    12241 ttgtagatat tgtacttact tttttttaaa gcccggtttc aaaaattcat tccatgacta
    12301 acgttttcat aaattacttg aaatttGCat GCTCTTCGGT AcccggGAAG TTCCTATACt
    12361 atttgaaGAA TAGGAACTTC tgcaggaatt cgatatcGGT  
//
